# Supplementary material for: WhiA transcription factor provides feedback loop between translation and energy production in a genome-reduced bacterium
Source: Front Microbiol. 2024 Dec 23;15:1504418. doi: 10.3389/fmicb.2024.1504418 (PMC11701221; doi:10.3389/fmicb.2024.1504418)
Supplement: Supplementary file 3 [file Data_Sheet_3.ZIP › pRM5L2-dCas9-WhiAsgtg1.gb]

LOCUS       Undefined 10696 bp DNA circular 7-JAN-2021
DEFINITION  pTn4001mini_Recipient-MCS-M5-Link2_dCas9_sgwhiA_tg1
FEATURES             Location/Qualifiers
     source          1..10696
                     /organism=""
     misc_feature    576..599
                     /locus_tag="M13_For"
                     /gene="M13_For"
                     /note="M13_For"
     misc_feature    653..658
                     /locus_tag="KpnI"
                     /gene="KpnI"
                     /note="Start of the construct"
     regulatory      684..700
                     /locus_tag="P1"
                     /gene="Promoter"
                     /note="Transposase promoter"
     misc_feature    701..701
                     /locus_tag="TSS_1"
                     /gene="TSS"
                     /note="TSS"
     regulatory      714..722
                     /locus_tag="RBS1"
                     /gene="RBS"
                     /note="Transposase rbs"
     CDS             737..1909
                     /locus_tag="transposase"
                     /gene="transposase"
                     /transl_table=4
                     /product="transposase from Tn4001 transposon"
     misc_feature    1859..1881
                     /locus_tag="S1"
                     /gene="S1"
                     /note="primer"
     regulatory      1916..1949
                     /locus_tag="T1"
                     /gene="Terminator"
                     /note="Transposase terminator"
     regulatory      1964..1989
                     /locus_tag="OIR"
                     /gene="OIR"
                     /note="Integration repeat"
     regulatory      complement(1996..2033)
                     /locus_tag="T3"
                     /gene="Terminator"
                     /note="Terminator"
     misc_feature    2035..2040
                     /locus_tag="XbaI"
                     /gene="XbaI"
                     /note="XbaI"
     misc_RNA        complement(2041..2080)
                     /locus_tag="Spy_terminator"
                     /gene="Spy_terminator"
                     /product="User oligo"
     misc_RNA        complement(2081..2122)
                     /locus_tag="dCas9_hundle"
                     /gene="dCas9_hundle"
                     /product="User oligo"
     misc_feature    complement(2160..2176)
                     /locus_tag="Promoter"
                     /gene="Promoter"
                     /note="Promoter"
     misc_feature    2177..2182
                     /locus_tag="ApaI"
                     /gene="ApaI"
                     /note="ApaI, B buffer for double gisgestion with PaeI"
     regulatory      2223..2239
                     /locus_tag="P2"
                     /gene="Promoter"
                     /note="tetM promoter"
     misc_feature    2240..2240
                     /locus_tag="TSS_2"
                     /gene="TSS"
                     /note="tetM TSS"
     regulatory      2253..2258
                     /locus_tag="RBS_2"
                     /gene="RBS"
                     /note="tetM RBS"
     CDS             2272..4191
                     /locus_tag="tetM"
                     /gene="tetM"
                     /transl_table=4
                     /product="Tetracycline resistance protein"
     misc_feature    complement(2281..2304)
                     /locus_tag="W3"
                     /gene="W3 primer"
                     /note="Primer"
     misc_feature    4118..4137
                     /locus_tag="W2"
                     /gene="W2 primer"
                     /note="primer"
     regulatory      4201..4217
                     /locus_tag="P_3"
                     /gene="Promoter"
                     /note="Strong promoter for recombinant expression"
     misc_feature    4218..4218
                     /locus_tag="TSS_3"
                     /gene="TSS_3"
                     /note="TSS_3"
     misc_feature    4224..4244
                     /locus_tag="dCas9_mut_1a_F"
                     /gene="dCas9_mut_1a_F"
                     /note="User oligo"
     regulatory      4228..4236
                     /locus_tag="RBS_3"
                     /gene="RBS"
                     /note="Strong RBS for recombinant expression"
     misc_feature    4241..4244
                     /locus_tag="spacer_add"
                     /gene="spacer_add"
                     /note="User oligo"
     misc_feature    4241..4244
                     /locus_tag="dCas9_mut1_F"
                     /gene="dCas9_mut1_F"
                     /note="User oligo"
     CDS             4245..8351
                     /locus_tag="dCas9"
                     /gene="dCas9"
                     /transl_table=4
                     /product="dCas9"
     misc_feature    complement(8352..8368)
                     /locus_tag="dCas9_mut2_R "
                     /gene="dCas9_mut2_R "
                     /note="User oligo"
     regulatory      8363..8402
                     /locus_tag="T2"
                     /gene="Terminator"
                     /note="tetM terminator"
     regulatory      8409..8442
                     /locus_tag="LoxB-Right"
                     /gene="LoxB-Right"
                     /note="Exchange repeat"
     regulatory      8449..8474
                     /locus_tag="IIR"
                     /gene="IIR"
                     /note="Integration repeat"
     misc_feature    8476..8481
                     /locus_tag="BstZI"
                     /gene="BstZI"
                     /note="End of the construct"
     misc_feature    complement(8562..8585)
                     /locus_tag="M13_rev"
                     /gene="M13_rev"
                     /note="M13_rev"
     regulatory      complement(8565..8599)
                     /locus_tag="Lac operator"
                     /gene="Lac operator"
                     /note="Lac operator"
     regulatory      complement(8599..8628)
                     /locus_tag="Lac promoter"
                     /gene="Lac promoter"
                     /note="Lac promoter"
     CDS             complement(9711..10571)
                     /locus_tag="beta-lactamase"
                     /gene="beta-lactamase"
                     /transl_table=4
                     /product="beta-lactamase, ampicillin resistance protein"
     misc_feature    complement(2123..2159)
                     /locus_tag="whiA_tg3"
                     /gene="whiA_tg3"
                     /note="whiA_tg3"
ORIGIN
        1 cacctaaatt gtaagcgtta atattttgtt aaaattcgcg ttaaattttt gttaaatcag
       61 ctcatttttt aaccaatagg ccgaaatcgg caaaatccct tataaatcaa aagaatagac
      121 cgagataggg tnnnnnnnnn nnnnnnnnnn nnnnnnnnnn nnnnnnnnaa agaacgtgga
      181 ctccaacgtc aaaggnnnnn nnnnnnnnnn nnnnnnnnnn nnnnnnnnnn nnnnnnnnnn
      241 nnnntnnnnn nnnnnnnnnn nnnnnnnnnn nnnnnnnnnn nnnnnnnnnn nnnnnnnnnn
      301 nnnnnnnnnn nnnnnnnnnn nnnnnnnnnn nnnnnngnnn nnnnnnnnnn nnnnnnnnnn
      361 nnnnnnnnnn nnnnnnnnnn nnnnnnnnnn nnnnnnnnnn nnnnnnnnnn nnnnnnnnnn
      421 nnnnnnnnnn nnnnnnnnnn nnnnnnnnnn nnnnnnnnnn ncccattcgc cattcaggct
      481 gcgcaactgt tgggaagggc gatcggtgcg ggcctcttcg ctattacgcc agctggcgaa
      541 agggggatgt gctgcaaggc gattaagttg ggtaacgcca gggttttccc agtcacgacg
      601 ttgtaaaacg acggccagtg aattgtaata cgactcacta tagggcgaat tgggtaccat
      661 attcttcttt aagaaataat taatatggta taatatttta gttagaaaaa tttgaaagga
      721 ggtaataaca agatctatga ctcaagttca ttttacacta aaatcagaag aaatccaatc
      781 tatcatcgag tattctgtaa aggatgacgt ttctaaaaac attttaacca ctgtttttaa
      841 ccaattaatg gaaaatcaaa gaacagaata tatccaagca aaggaatacg aacgcacgga
      901 aaatcgtcaa tcacaacgca acggatacta cgaaagatca ttcactacta gagttggtac
      961 cttggaatta aaagtaccac ggactagaga cggacatttt tcaccaactg tattcgaacg
     1021 ttatcaacga aatgaaaaag cattaatggc ttctatgtta gaaatgtacg tttcaggtgt
     1081 ttctaccaga aaagtttcta aaattgtaga agagctatgt ggaaaatcag tttcaaaatc
     1141 atttgtatca tctttaaccg aacaattaga accgatggtc aatgaatgac aaaaccgttt
     1201 attatctgaa aaaaattatc cttatttaat gacagatgtt ctttacatca aagttagaga
     1261 ggaaaatcga gttctctcaa aatcatgtca cattgctatt gggattacaa aagatggtga
     1321 tcgtgaaatc attggattta tgattcaatc tggtgaatca gaagagacat gaactacttt
     1381 ttttgaatac ttaaaagagc gtggcttgca aggaacagaa ttagtaattt cagatgcaca
     1441 taagggtctt gtgtctgcga taagaaaatc atttactaac gtctcatgac aaagatgtca
     1501 agttcatttc ttaagaaata tttttacaac tatacctaaa aaaaattcta aatcatttag
     1561 agaagcggtg aaaggaatct ttaaatttac cgatataaat ttggcacgtg aagcaaagaa
     1621 tcgtttaatc catgattata ttgatcagcc aaaatattca aaagcttgtg cgtctttaga
     1681 tgatggtttt gaagatgcat ttcaatacac tgtccaaggt aattctcata accgcttaaa
     1741 atcaacaaat ctcatagaac gtttgaatca agaagttcga cgtagagaaa aaatcattag
     1801 aatttttcct aaccagactt ctgcgaatcg gttaattggg gccgttttaa tggatcttca
     1861 cgatgagtga atctattctt caagaaaata tatcaatttt gataaataag tcgacaaaac
     1921 gacaccatta atttggtgtc gtttttttta ttattatgat atcgataaag tccgtataat
     1981 tgtgtaaaag aattcaaaaa agaaaacagt taccaagaca attggtaact gttatctaga
     2041 aaaaaagcac cgactcggtg ccactttttc aagttgataa cggactagcc ttattttaac
     2101 ttgctatttc tagctctaaa accgacttgt tggtgcaaaa tgtgaaatat tataacatat
     2161 gaaatattat aacatagggc cctgaattcc tgaacaatca gttaagtaat tttacttaat
     2221 gatatgttat aatatttcag ttagaaaaat ttaaggagaa ataacggatc catgaagatt
     2281 attaacatcg gtgtacttgc tcacgttgat gctggcaaga ctactctaac tgaatcttta
     2341 ttatataact caggtgcaat tacagaatta gggtctgtag acaaaggtac cacacgcaca
     2401 gataatactt tattagagcg tcaaagaggt attactattc aaacgggtat cacttcattt
     2461 caatgagaaa atacgaaagt taatatcatt gacactcccg ggcatatgga tttccttgct
     2521 gaagtataca gatcattatc tgtattagat ggagctatac tattgatttc agctaaagat
     2581 ggtgttcaag cacagactcg catcttattt cacgcattaa gaaagatggg gattcctaca
     2641 attttcttca tcaacaaaat agatcaaaac gggattgact tatcaactgt ctatcaagat
     2701 attaaagaaa agttatcagc ggaaattgta attaaacaaa aagttgaatt gtatccaaat
     2761 gtttgtgtaa cgaattttac tgaatctgaa caatgggata cagttatcga gggtaacgat
     2821 gatctattag agaaatacat gtctggtaaa tcattagagg ctttggaact agaacaagaa
     2881 gaatctattc gtttccagaa ttgttcactt tttccattat atcatggctc agccaagtcc
     2941 aatattggaa tcgacaactt gattgaagtc attactaaca aattctattc ttcaactcat
     3001 cgtggtcctt cagaactatg tggtaatgtt tttaaaatag aatatacgaa aaagagacaa
     3061 agattagctt atattcgact ttattctggt gttctacacc taagagattc agtccgagtt
     3121 tctgagaaag aaaaaattaa agttacggag atgtacacgt caatcaatgg tgagctatgt
     3181 aaaattgatc gtgcttattc aggtgaaatt gttattttac aaaatgagtt tttaaagtta
     3241 aattctgtat taggggatac caaattatta ccacaaagaa aaaaaataga aaatccacat
     3301 ccacttctac aaactaccgt tgaaccatca aaaccagaac aaagagagat gttattggat
     3361 gcgttattag aaatttcaga ctcagaccct ctactacgat actatgtaga ttcaaccaca
     3421 cacgaaatta tcctatcttt tctaggtaaa gttcaaatgg aagtaatttc agctttatta
     3481 caagaaaaat accatgttga aatcgaaatc actgaaccaa ctgttattta tatggaaaga
     3541 cctttaaaaa atgcagaata tactatccat attgaagttc ctccaaaccc attttgagca
     3601 tcgattggtc tttctgtttc acctctacca ttaggatcag gtatgcaata tgagtcatct
     3661 gtgtcattag gttatttaaa tcaatcattt caaaatgctg ttatggaagg catcagatat
     3721 gggtgtgaac agggtcttta tggttggaat gttactgatt gtaaaatctg cttcaaatac
     3781 gggttatatt attcgccggt atctactcca gctgatttta gaatgttagc tcctatcgtg
     3841 ttggaacaag ttcttaagaa agcaggtact gaattactag aaccatactt atctttcaag
     3901 atctacgcac cacaagaata tttatcacgt gcttataacg atgcaccaaa atactgtgcc
     3961 aatattgttg atactcaatt gaaaaacaat gaagtaatcc tatcaggtga aatcccggca
     4021 agatgtattc aagaatatcg atctgattta acatttttta caaacggacg gtctgtttgt
     4081 ttaaccgagt taaagggtta tcatgtaact actggtgaac ctgtatgcca accgaggaga
     4141 ccaaattcac gtatcgataa agttcgttac atgttcaata aaattactta actgcagtat
     4201 tatgttataa ttattcagta ttaaactgaa aggaggatac tagtatggat aagaaatact
     4261 caataggact ggctattggc acaaatagcg tcggatgggc tgtgatcact gatgaatata
     4321 aggttccttc taaaaagttc aaggttctgg gaaatacaga ccgccacagt atcaaaaaaa
     4381 atcttatagg ggctcttctg tttgacagtg gagagacagc cgaagctact agactcaaac
     4441 ggacagctag gagaaggtat acaagacgga agaataggat ttgttatctc caggagattt
     4501 tttcaaatga gatggccaaa gtggatgata gtttctttca tagacttgaa gagtcttttt
     4561 tggtggaaga agacaagaag catgaaagac atcctatttt tggaaatata gtggatgaag
     4621 ttgcttatca cgagaaatat ccaactatct atcatctgag aaaaaaattg gtggattcta
     4681 ctgataaagc cgatttgcgc ctgatctatt tggccctggc ccacatgatt aagtttagag
     4741 gtcatttttt gattgagggc gatctgaatc ctgataatag tgatgtggac aaactgttta
     4801 tccagttggt gcaaacctac aatcaactgt ttgaagaaaa ccctattaac gcaagtggag
     4861 tggatgctaa agccattctt tctgcaagat tgagtaaatc aagaagactg gaaaatctca
     4921 ttgctcagct ccccggtgag aagaaaaatg gcctgtttgg gaatctcatt gctttgtcat
     4981 tgggtttgac ccctaatttt aaatcaaatt ttgatttggc agaagatgct aaactccagc
     5041 tttcaaaaga tacttacgat gatgatctgg ataatctgtt ggctcaaatt ggagatcaat
     5101 atgctgattt gtttttggca gctaagaatc tgtcagatgc tattctgctt tcagacatcc
     5161 tgagagtgaa tactgaaata actaaggctc ccctgtcagc ttcaatgatt aaacgctacg
     5221 atgaacatca tcaagacttg actcttctga aagccctggt tagacaacaa cttccagaaa
     5281 agtataaaga aatctttttt gatcaatcaa aaaacggata tgcaggttat attgatggcg
     5341 gcgcaagcca agaagaattt tataaattta tcaaaccaat tctggaaaaa atggatggta
     5401 ctgaggaact gttggtgaaa ctgaatagag aagatttgct gcgcaagcaa cggacctttg
     5461 acaacggctc tattccccat caaattcact tgggtgagct acatgctatt ttgagaagac
     5521 aagaagactt ttatccattt ctgaaagaca atagagagaa gattgaaaaa atcttgactt
     5581 ttaggattcc ttattatgtt ggtccattgg ccagaggcaa tagtaggttt gcatggatga
     5641 ctcggaagtc tgaagaaaca attaccccat ggaattttga agaagttgtc gataaaggtg
     5701 cttcagctca atcatttatt gaacgcatga caaactttga taaaaatctt ccaaatgaaa
     5761 aagtgctgcc aaaacatagt ttgctttatg agtattttac cgtttataac gaattgacaa
     5821 aggtcaaata tgttactgaa ggaatgagaa aaccagcatt tctttcaggt gaacagaaga
     5881 aagccattgt tgatctgctc ttcaaaacaa ataggaaagt gaccgttaag caactgaaag
     5941 aagattattt caaaaaaata gaatgttttg atagtgttga aatttcagga gttgaagata
     6001 gatttaatgc ttcactgggt acataccatg atttgctgaa aattattaaa gataaagatt
     6061 ttttggataa tgaagaaaat gaagacatcc tggaggatat tgttctgaca ttgaccctgt
     6121 ttgaagatag ggagatgatt gaggaaagac ttaaaacata cgctcacctc tttgatgata
     6181 aggtgatgaa acagcttaaa agacgcagat atactggttg gggaaggttg tccagaaaat
     6241 tgattaatgg tattagggat aagcaatctg gcaaaacaat actggatttt ttgaaatcag
     6301 atggttttgc caatcgcaat tttatgcagc tcatccatga tgatagtttg acatttaaag
     6361 aagacatcca aaaagcacaa gtgtctggac aaggcgatag tctgcatgaa catattgcaa
     6421 atctggctgg tagccctgct attaaaaaag gtattctcca gactgtgaaa gttgttgatg
     6481 aattggtcaa agtgatgggg cggcataagc cagaaaatat cgttattgaa atggcaagag
     6541 aaaatcagac aactcaaaag ggccagaaaa attccagaga gaggatgaaa agaatcgaag
     6601 aaggtatcaa agaactggga agtcagattc ttaaagagca tcctgttgaa aatactcaat
     6661 tgcaaaatga aaagctctat ctctattatc tccaaaatgg aagagatatg tatgtggacc
     6721 aagaactgga tattaatagg ctgagtgatt atgatgtcga tgctattgtt ccacaaagtt
     6781 tccttaaaga cgattcaata gacaataagg tcctgaccag gtctgataaa aatagaggta
     6841 aatccgataa cgttccaagt gaagaagtgg tcaaaaagat gaaaaactat tggagacaac
     6901 ttctgaacgc caagctgatc actcaaagga agtttgataa tctgaccaaa gctgaaagag
     6961 gaggtttgag tgaacttgat aaagctggtt ttatcaaacg ccaattggtt gaaactcgcc
     7021 aaatcactaa gcatgtggca caaattttgg atagtcgcat gaatactaaa tacgatgaaa
     7081 atgataaact tattagagag gttaaagtga ttaccctgaa atctaaactg gtttctgact
     7141 tcagaaaaga tttccaattc tataaagtga gagagattaa caattaccat catgcccatg
     7201 atgcctatct gaatgccgtc gttggaactg ctttgattaa gaaatatcca aaacttgaaa
     7261 gcgagtttgt ctatggtgat tataaagttt atgatgttag gaaaatgatt gctaagtctg
     7321 agcaagaaat aggcaaagca accgcaaagt atttctttta ctctaatatc atgaacttct
     7381 tcaaaacaga aattacactt gcaaatggag agattcgcaa acgccctctg atcgaaacta
     7441 atggggaaac tggagaaatt gtctgggata aagggagaga ttttgccaca gtgcgcaaag
     7501 tgttgtccat gccccaagtc aatatcgtca agaaaacaga agtgcagaca ggcggattct
     7561 ctaaggagtc aattctgcca aaaagaaatt ccgacaagct gattgctagg aaaaaagact
     7621 gggacccaaa aaaatatggt ggttttgata gtccaaccgt ggcttattca gtcctggtgg
     7681 ttgctaaggt ggaaaaaggg aaatccaaga agctgaaatc cgttaaagag ctgctgggga
     7741 tcacaattat ggaaagaagt tcctttgaaa aaaatcccat tgactttctg gaagctaaag
     7801 gatataagga agttaaaaaa gacctgatca ttaaactgcc taaatatagt ctttttgagc
     7861 tggaaaacgg taggaaacgg atgctggcta gtgccggaga actgcaaaaa ggaaatgagc
     7921 tggctctgcc aagcaaatat gtgaattttc tgtatctggc tagtcattat gaaaagttga
     7981 agggtagtcc agaagataac gaacaaaaac aattgtttgt ggagcagcat aagcattatc
     8041 tggatgagat tattgagcaa atcagtgaat tttctaagag agttattctg gcagatgcca
     8101 atctggataa agttcttagt gcatataaca aacatagaga caaaccaata agagaacaag
     8161 cagaaaatat cattcatctg tttaccttga ccaatcttgg agcacccgct gcttttaaat
     8221 actttgatac aacaattgat aggaaaagat atacctctac aaaagaagtt ctggatgcca
     8281 ctcttatcca tcaatccatc actggtcttt atgaaacacg cattgatttg agtcagctgg
     8341 gaggtgacta agacatctgc agaaaatctt gttagggaat aacaagattt ttttatttat
     8401 ttactagtat aacttcgtat agcatacatt atacgaataa cgactagttt ttacacagga
     8461 gtctggactt gactgcggcc gccaccgcgg tggagctcca gcttttgttc cctttagtga
     8521 gggttaattg cgcgcttggc gtaatcatgg tcatagctgt ttcctgtgtg aaattgttat
     8581 ccgctcacaa ttccacacaa catacgagcc ggaagcataa agtgtaaagc ctggggtgcc
     8641 taatgagtga gctaactcac attaattgcg ttgcgctcac tgcccgcttt ccagtcggga
     8701 aacctgtcgt gccagctgca ttaatgaatc ggccaacgcg cggggagagg cggtttgcgt
     8761 attgggcgct cttccgcttc ctcgctcact gactcgctgc gctcggtcgt tcggctgcgg
     8821 cgagcggtat cagctcactc aaaggcggta atacggttat ccacagaatc aggggataac
     8881 gcaggaaaga acatgtgagc aaaaggccag caaaaggcca ggaaccgtaa aaaggccgcg
     8941 ttgctggcgt ttttccatag gctccgcccc cctgacgagc atcacaaaaa tcgacgctca
     9001 agtcagaggt ggcgaaaccc gacaggacta taaagatacc aggcgtttcc ccctggaagc
     9061 tccctcgtgc gctctcctgt tccgaccctg ccgcttaccg gatacctgtc cgcctttctc
     9121 ccttcgggaa gcgtggcgct ttctcatagc tcacgctgta ggtatctcag ttcggtgtag
     9181 gtcgttcgct ccaagctggg ctgtgtgcac gaaccccccg ttcagcccga ccgctgcgcc
     9241 ttatccggta actatcgtct tgagtccaac ccggtaagac acgacttatc gccactggca
     9301 gcagccactg gtaacaggat tagcagagcg aggtatgtag gcggtgctac agagttcttg
     9361 aagtggtggc ctaactacgg ctacactaga aggacagtat ttggtatctg cgctctgctg
     9421 aagccagtta ccttcggaaa aagagttggt agctcttgat ccggcaaaca aaccaccgct
     9481 ggtagcggtg gtttttttgt ttgcaagcag cagattacgc gcagaaaaaa aggatctcaa
     9541 gaagatcctt tgatcttttc tacggggtct gacgctcagt ggaacgaaaa ctcacgttaa
     9601 gggattttgg tcatgagatt atcaaaaagg atcttcacct agatcctttt aaattaaaaa
     9661 tgaagtttta aatcaatcta aagtatatat gagtaaactt ggtctgacag ttaccaatgc
     9721 ttaatcagtg aggcacctat ctcagcgatc tgtctatttc gttcatccat agttgcctga
     9781 ctccccgtcg tgtagataac tacgatacgg gagggcttac catctggccc cagtgctgca
     9841 atgataccgc gagacccacg ctcaccggct ccagatttat cagcaataaa ccagccagcc
     9901 ggaagggccg agcgcagaag tggtcctgca actttatccg cctccatcca gtctattaat
     9961 tgttgccggg aagctagagt aagtagttcg ccagttaata gtttgcgcaa cgttgttgcc
    10021 attgctacag gcatcgtggt gtcacgctcg tcgtttggta tggcttcatt cagctccggt
    10081 tcccaacgat caaggcgagt tacatgatcc cccatgttgt gcaaaaaagc ggttagctcc
    10141 ttcggtcctc cgatcgttgt cagaagtaag ttggccgcag tgttatcact catggttatg
    10201 gcagcactgc ataattctct tactgtcatg ccatccgtaa gatgcttttc tgtgactggt
    10261 gagtactcaa ccaagtcatt ctgagaatag tgtatgcggc gaccgagttg ctcttgcccg
    10321 gcgtcaatac gggataatac cgcgccacat agcagaactt taaaagtgct catcattgga
    10381 aaacgttctt cggggcgaaa actctcaagg atcttaccgc tgttgagatc cagttcgatg
    10441 taacccactc gtgcacccaa ctgatcttca gcatctttta ctttcaccag cgtttctggg
    10501 tgagcaaaaa caggaaggca aaatgccgca aaaaagggaa taagggcgac acggaaatgt
    10561 tgaatactca tactcttcct ttttcaatat tattgaagca tttatcaggg ttattgtctc
    10621 atgagcggat acatatttga atgtatttag aaaaataaac aaataggggt tccgcgcaca
    10681 tttccccgaa aagtgc
//
