# Supplementary material for: WhiA transcription factor provides feedback loop between translation and energy production in a genome-reduced bacterium
Source: Front Microbiol. 2024 Dec 23;15:1504418. doi: 10.3389/fmicb.2024.1504418 (PMC11701221; doi:10.3389/fmicb.2024.1504418)
Supplement: Supplementary file 3 [file Data_Sheet_3.ZIP › pRM5L2-dCas9-WhiAsgtg2.gb]

LOCUS       Undefined 10679 bp DNA circular 7-JAN-2021
DEFINITION  pTn4001mini_Recipient-MCS-M5-Link2_dCas9_sgwhiA_tg2
FEATURES             Location/Qualifiers
     source          1..10679
                     /organism=""
     misc_feature    576..599
                     /locus_tag="M13_For"
                     /gene="M13_For"
                     /note="M13_For"
     misc_feature    653..658
                     /locus_tag="KpnI"
                     /gene="KpnI"
                     /note="Start of the construct"
     regulatory      684..700
                     /locus_tag="P1"
                     /gene="Promoter"
                     /note="Transposase promoter"
     misc_feature    701..701
                     /locus_tag="TSS_1"
                     /gene="TSS"
                     /note="TSS"
     regulatory      714..722
                     /locus_tag="RBS1"
                     /gene="RBS"
                     /note="Transposase rbs"
     CDS             737..1909
                     /locus_tag="transposase"
                     /gene="transposase"
                     /transl_table=4
                     /product="transposase from Tn4001 transposon"
     misc_feature    1859..1881
                     /locus_tag="S1"
                     /gene="S1"
                     /note="primer"
     regulatory      1916..1949
                     /locus_tag="T1"
                     /gene="Terminator"
                     /note="Transposase terminator"
     regulatory      1964..1989
                     /locus_tag="OIR"
                     /gene="OIR"
                     /note="Integration repeat"
     regulatory      complement(1996..2033)
                     /locus_tag="T3"
                     /gene="Terminator"
                     /note="Terminator"
     misc_feature    2035..2040
                     /locus_tag="XbaI"
                     /gene="XbaI"
                     /note="XbaI"
     misc_RNA        complement(2041..2080)
                     /locus_tag="Spy_terminator"
                     /gene="Spy_terminator"
                     /product="User oligo"
     misc_RNA        complement(2081..2122)
                     /locus_tag="dCas9_hundle"
                     /gene="dCas9_hundle"
                     /product="User oligo"
     misc_feature    complement(2123..2142)
                     /locus_tag="whiA_tg2"
                     /gene="whiA_tg2"
                     /note="User oligo"
     misc_feature    complement(2143..2159)
                     /locus_tag="Promoter"
                     /gene="promoter"
                     /note="User oligo"
     misc_feature    2160..2165
                     /locus_tag="ApaI"
                     /gene="ApaI"
                     /note="ApaI, B buffer for double gisgestion with PaeI"
     regulatory      2206..2222
                     /locus_tag="P2"
                     /gene="Promoter"
                     /note="tetM promoter"
     misc_feature    2223..2223
                     /locus_tag="TSS_2"
                     /gene="TSS"
                     /note="tetM TSS"
     regulatory      2236..2241
                     /locus_tag="RBS_2"
                     /gene="RBS"
                     /note="tetM RBS"
     CDS             2255..4174
                     /locus_tag="tetM"
                     /gene="tetM"
                     /transl_table=4
                     /product="Tetracycline resistance protein"
     misc_feature    complement(2264..2287)
                     /locus_tag="W3"
                     /gene="W3 primer"
                     /note="Primer"
     misc_feature    4101..4120
                     /locus_tag="W2"
                     /gene="W2 primer"
                     /note="primer"
     regulatory      4184..4200
                     /locus_tag="P_3"
                     /gene="Promoter"
                     /note="Strong promoter for recombinant expression"
     misc_feature    4201..4201
                     /locus_tag="TSS_3"
                     /gene="TSS_3"
                     /note="TSS_3"
     misc_feature    4207..4227
                     /locus_tag="dCas9_mut_1a_F"
                     /gene="dCas9_mut_1a_F"
                     /note="User oligo"
     regulatory      4211..4219
                     /locus_tag="RBS_3"
                     /gene="RBS"
                     /note="Strong RBS for recombinant expression"
     misc_feature    4224..4227
                     /locus_tag="spacer_add"
                     /gene="spacer_add"
                     /note="User oligo"
     misc_feature    4224..4227
                     /locus_tag="dCas9_mut1_F"
                     /gene="dCas9_mut1_F"
                     /note="User oligo"
     CDS             4228..8334
                     /locus_tag="dCas9"
                     /gene="dCas9"
                     /transl_table=4
                     /product="dCas9"
     misc_feature    complement(8335..8351)
                     /locus_tag="dCas9_mut2_R "
                     /gene="dCas9_mut2_R "
                     /note="User oligo"
     regulatory      8346..8385
                     /locus_tag="T2"
                     /gene="Terminator"
                     /note="tetM terminator"
     regulatory      8392..8425
                     /locus_tag="LoxB-Right"
                     /gene="LoxB-Right"
                     /note="Exchange repeat"
     regulatory      8432..8457
                     /locus_tag="IIR"
                     /gene="IIR"
                     /note="Integration repeat"
     misc_feature    8459..8464
                     /locus_tag="BstZI"
                     /gene="BstZI"
                     /note="End of the construct"
     misc_feature    complement(8545..8568)
                     /locus_tag="M13_rev"
                     /gene="M13_rev"
                     /note="M13_rev"
     regulatory      complement(8548..8582)
                     /locus_tag="Lac operator"
                     /gene="Lac operator"
                     /note="Lac operator"
     regulatory      complement(8582..8611)
                     /locus_tag="Lac promoter"
                     /gene="Lac promoter"
                     /note="Lac promoter"
     CDS             complement(9694..10554)
                     /locus_tag="beta-lactamase"
                     /gene="beta-lactamase"
                     /transl_table=4
                     /product="beta-lactamase, ampicillin resistance protein"
ORIGIN
        1 cacctaaatt gtaagcgtta atattttgtt aaaattcgcg ttaaattttt gttaaatcag
       61 ctcatttttt aaccaatagg ccgaaatcgg caaaatccct tataaatcaa aagaatagac
      121 cgagataggg tnnnnnnnnn nnnnnnnnnn nnnnnnnnnn nnnnnnnnaa agaacgtgga
      181 ctccaacgtc aaaggnnnnn nnnnnnnnnn nnnnnnnnnn nnnnnnnnnn nnnnnnnnnn
      241 nnnntnnnnn nnnnnnnnnn nnnnnnnnnn nnnnnnnnnn nnnnnnnnnn nnnnnnnnnn
      301 nnnnnnnnnn nnnnnnnnnn nnnnnnnnnn nnnnnngnnn nnnnnnnnnn nnnnnnnnnn
      361 nnnnnnnnnn nnnnnnnnnn nnnnnnnnnn nnnnnnnnnn nnnnnnnnnn nnnnnnnnnn
      421 nnnnnnnnnn nnnnnnnnnn nnnnnnnnnn nnnnnnnnnn ncccattcgc cattcaggct
      481 gcgcaactgt tgggaagggc gatcggtgcg ggcctcttcg ctattacgcc agctggcgaa
      541 agggggatgt gctgcaaggc gattaagttg ggtaacgcca gggttttccc agtcacgacg
      601 ttgtaaaacg acggccagtg aattgtaata cgactcacta tagggcgaat tgggtaccat
      661 attcttcttt aagaaataat taatatggta taatatttta gttagaaaaa tttgaaagga
      721 ggtaataaca agatctatga ctcaagttca ttttacacta aaatcagaag aaatccaatc
      781 tatcatcgag tattctgtaa aggatgacgt ttctaaaaac attttaacca ctgtttttaa
      841 ccaattaatg gaaaatcaaa gaacagaata tatccaagca aaggaatacg aacgcacgga
      901 aaatcgtcaa tcacaacgca acggatacta cgaaagatca ttcactacta gagttggtac
      961 cttggaatta aaagtaccac ggactagaga cggacatttt tcaccaactg tattcgaacg
     1021 ttatcaacga aatgaaaaag cattaatggc ttctatgtta gaaatgtacg tttcaggtgt
     1081 ttctaccaga aaagtttcta aaattgtaga agagctatgt ggaaaatcag tttcaaaatc
     1141 atttgtatca tctttaaccg aacaattaga accgatggtc aatgaatgac aaaaccgttt
     1201 attatctgaa aaaaattatc cttatttaat gacagatgtt ctttacatca aagttagaga
     1261 ggaaaatcga gttctctcaa aatcatgtca cattgctatt gggattacaa aagatggtga
     1321 tcgtgaaatc attggattta tgattcaatc tggtgaatca gaagagacat gaactacttt
     1381 ttttgaatac ttaaaagagc gtggcttgca aggaacagaa ttagtaattt cagatgcaca
     1441 taagggtctt gtgtctgcga taagaaaatc atttactaac gtctcatgac aaagatgtca
     1501 agttcatttc ttaagaaata tttttacaac tatacctaaa aaaaattcta aatcatttag
     1561 agaagcggtg aaaggaatct ttaaatttac cgatataaat ttggcacgtg aagcaaagaa
     1621 tcgtttaatc catgattata ttgatcagcc aaaatattca aaagcttgtg cgtctttaga
     1681 tgatggtttt gaagatgcat ttcaatacac tgtccaaggt aattctcata accgcttaaa
     1741 atcaacaaat ctcatagaac gtttgaatca agaagttcga cgtagagaaa aaatcattag
     1801 aatttttcct aaccagactt ctgcgaatcg gttaattggg gccgttttaa tggatcttca
     1861 cgatgagtga atctattctt caagaaaata tatcaatttt gataaataag tcgacaaaac
     1921 gacaccatta atttggtgtc gtttttttta ttattatgat atcgataaag tccgtataat
     1981 tgtgtaaaag aattcaaaaa agaaaacagt taccaagaca attggtaact gttatctaga
     2041 aaaaaagcac cgactcggtg ccactttttc aagttgataa cggactagcc ttattttaac
     2101 ttgctatttc tagctctaaa acacacccaa aaacgatcat cttgaaatat tataacatag
     2161 ggccctgaat tcctgaacaa tcagttaagt aattttactt aatgatatgt tataatattt
     2221 cagttagaaa aatttaagga gaaataacgg atccatgaag attattaaca tcggtgtact
     2281 tgctcacgtt gatgctggca agactactct aactgaatct ttattatata actcaggtgc
     2341 aattacagaa ttagggtctg tagacaaagg taccacacgc acagataata ctttattaga
     2401 gcgtcaaaga ggtattacta ttcaaacggg tatcacttca tttcaatgag aaaatacgaa
     2461 agttaatatc attgacactc ccgggcatat ggatttcctt gctgaagtat acagatcatt
     2521 atctgtatta gatggagcta tactattgat ttcagctaaa gatggtgttc aagcacagac
     2581 tcgcatctta tttcacgcat taagaaagat ggggattcct acaattttct tcatcaacaa
     2641 aatagatcaa aacgggattg acttatcaac tgtctatcaa gatattaaag aaaagttatc
     2701 agcggaaatt gtaattaaac aaaaagttga attgtatcca aatgtttgtg taacgaattt
     2761 tactgaatct gaacaatggg atacagttat cgagggtaac gatgatctat tagagaaata
     2821 catgtctggt aaatcattag aggctttgga actagaacaa gaagaatcta ttcgtttcca
     2881 gaattgttca ctttttccat tatatcatgg ctcagccaag tccaatattg gaatcgacaa
     2941 cttgattgaa gtcattacta acaaattcta ttcttcaact catcgtggtc cttcagaact
     3001 atgtggtaat gtttttaaaa tagaatatac gaaaaagaga caaagattag cttatattcg
     3061 actttattct ggtgttctac acctaagaga ttcagtccga gtttctgaga aagaaaaaat
     3121 taaagttacg gagatgtaca cgtcaatcaa tggtgagcta tgtaaaattg atcgtgctta
     3181 ttcaggtgaa attgttattt tacaaaatga gtttttaaag ttaaattctg tattagggga
     3241 taccaaatta ttaccacaaa gaaaaaaaat agaaaatcca catccacttc tacaaactac
     3301 cgttgaacca tcaaaaccag aacaaagaga gatgttattg gatgcgttat tagaaatttc
     3361 agactcagac cctctactac gatactatgt agattcaacc acacacgaaa ttatcctatc
     3421 ttttctaggt aaagttcaaa tggaagtaat ttcagcttta ttacaagaaa aataccatgt
     3481 tgaaatcgaa atcactgaac caactgttat ttatatggaa agacctttaa aaaatgcaga
     3541 atatactatc catattgaag ttcctccaaa cccattttga gcatcgattg gtctttctgt
     3601 ttcacctcta ccattaggat caggtatgca atatgagtca tctgtgtcat taggttattt
     3661 aaatcaatca tttcaaaatg ctgttatgga aggcatcaga tatgggtgtg aacagggtct
     3721 ttatggttgg aatgttactg attgtaaaat ctgcttcaaa tacgggttat attattcgcc
     3781 ggtatctact ccagctgatt ttagaatgtt agctcctatc gtgttggaac aagttcttaa
     3841 gaaagcaggt actgaattac tagaaccata cttatctttc aagatctacg caccacaaga
     3901 atatttatca cgtgcttata acgatgcacc aaaatactgt gccaatattg ttgatactca
     3961 attgaaaaac aatgaagtaa tcctatcagg tgaaatcccg gcaagatgta ttcaagaata
     4021 tcgatctgat ttaacatttt ttacaaacgg acggtctgtt tgtttaaccg agttaaaggg
     4081 ttatcatgta actactggtg aacctgtatg ccaaccgagg agaccaaatt cacgtatcga
     4141 taaagttcgt tacatgttca ataaaattac ttaactgcag tattatgtta taattattca
     4201 gtattaaact gaaaggagga tactagtatg gataagaaat actcaatagg actggctatt
     4261 ggcacaaata gcgtcggatg ggctgtgatc actgatgaat ataaggttcc ttctaaaaag
     4321 ttcaaggttc tgggaaatac agaccgccac agtatcaaaa aaaatcttat aggggctctt
     4381 ctgtttgaca gtggagagac agccgaagct actagactca aacggacagc taggagaagg
     4441 tatacaagac ggaagaatag gatttgttat ctccaggaga ttttttcaaa tgagatggcc
     4501 aaagtggatg atagtttctt tcatagactt gaagagtctt ttttggtgga agaagacaag
     4561 aagcatgaaa gacatcctat ttttggaaat atagtggatg aagttgctta tcacgagaaa
     4621 tatccaacta tctatcatct gagaaaaaaa ttggtggatt ctactgataa agccgatttg
     4681 cgcctgatct atttggccct ggcccacatg attaagttta gaggtcattt tttgattgag
     4741 ggcgatctga atcctgataa tagtgatgtg gacaaactgt ttatccagtt ggtgcaaacc
     4801 tacaatcaac tgtttgaaga aaaccctatt aacgcaagtg gagtggatgc taaagccatt
     4861 ctttctgcaa gattgagtaa atcaagaaga ctggaaaatc tcattgctca gctccccggt
     4921 gagaagaaaa atggcctgtt tgggaatctc attgctttgt cattgggttt gacccctaat
     4981 tttaaatcaa attttgattt ggcagaagat gctaaactcc agctttcaaa agatacttac
     5041 gatgatgatc tggataatct gttggctcaa attggagatc aatatgctga tttgtttttg
     5101 gcagctaaga atctgtcaga tgctattctg ctttcagaca tcctgagagt gaatactgaa
     5161 ataactaagg ctcccctgtc agcttcaatg attaaacgct acgatgaaca tcatcaagac
     5221 ttgactcttc tgaaagccct ggttagacaa caacttccag aaaagtataa agaaatcttt
     5281 tttgatcaat caaaaaacgg atatgcaggt tatattgatg gcggcgcaag ccaagaagaa
     5341 ttttataaat ttatcaaacc aattctggaa aaaatggatg gtactgagga actgttggtg
     5401 aaactgaata gagaagattt gctgcgcaag caacggacct ttgacaacgg ctctattccc
     5461 catcaaattc acttgggtga gctacatgct attttgagaa gacaagaaga cttttatcca
     5521 tttctgaaag acaatagaga gaagattgaa aaaatcttga cttttaggat tccttattat
     5581 gttggtccat tggccagagg caatagtagg tttgcatgga tgactcggaa gtctgaagaa
     5641 acaattaccc catggaattt tgaagaagtt gtcgataaag gtgcttcagc tcaatcattt
     5701 attgaacgca tgacaaactt tgataaaaat cttccaaatg aaaaagtgct gccaaaacat
     5761 agtttgcttt atgagtattt taccgtttat aacgaattga caaaggtcaa atatgttact
     5821 gaaggaatga gaaaaccagc atttctttca ggtgaacaga agaaagccat tgttgatctg
     5881 ctcttcaaaa caaataggaa agtgaccgtt aagcaactga aagaagatta tttcaaaaaa
     5941 atagaatgtt ttgatagtgt tgaaatttca ggagttgaag atagatttaa tgcttcactg
     6001 ggtacatacc atgatttgct gaaaattatt aaagataaag attttttgga taatgaagaa
     6061 aatgaagaca tcctggagga tattgttctg acattgaccc tgtttgaaga tagggagatg
     6121 attgaggaaa gacttaaaac atacgctcac ctctttgatg ataaggtgat gaaacagctt
     6181 aaaagacgca gatatactgg ttggggaagg ttgtccagaa aattgattaa tggtattagg
     6241 gataagcaat ctggcaaaac aatactggat tttttgaaat cagatggttt tgccaatcgc
     6301 aattttatgc agctcatcca tgatgatagt ttgacattta aagaagacat ccaaaaagca
     6361 caagtgtctg gacaaggcga tagtctgcat gaacatattg caaatctggc tggtagccct
     6421 gctattaaaa aaggtattct ccagactgtg aaagttgttg atgaattggt caaagtgatg
     6481 gggcggcata agccagaaaa tatcgttatt gaaatggcaa gagaaaatca gacaactcaa
     6541 aagggccaga aaaattccag agagaggatg aaaagaatcg aagaaggtat caaagaactg
     6601 ggaagtcaga ttcttaaaga gcatcctgtt gaaaatactc aattgcaaaa tgaaaagctc
     6661 tatctctatt atctccaaaa tggaagagat atgtatgtgg accaagaact ggatattaat
     6721 aggctgagtg attatgatgt cgatgctatt gttccacaaa gtttccttaa agacgattca
     6781 atagacaata aggtcctgac caggtctgat aaaaatagag gtaaatccga taacgttcca
     6841 agtgaagaag tggtcaaaaa gatgaaaaac tattggagac aacttctgaa cgccaagctg
     6901 atcactcaaa ggaagtttga taatctgacc aaagctgaaa gaggaggttt gagtgaactt
     6961 gataaagctg gttttatcaa acgccaattg gttgaaactc gccaaatcac taagcatgtg
     7021 gcacaaattt tggatagtcg catgaatact aaatacgatg aaaatgataa acttattaga
     7081 gaggttaaag tgattaccct gaaatctaaa ctggtttctg acttcagaaa agatttccaa
     7141 ttctataaag tgagagagat taacaattac catcatgccc atgatgccta tctgaatgcc
     7201 gtcgttggaa ctgctttgat taagaaatat ccaaaacttg aaagcgagtt tgtctatggt
     7261 gattataaag tttatgatgt taggaaaatg attgctaagt ctgagcaaga aataggcaaa
     7321 gcaaccgcaa agtatttctt ttactctaat atcatgaact tcttcaaaac agaaattaca
     7381 cttgcaaatg gagagattcg caaacgccct ctgatcgaaa ctaatgggga aactggagaa
     7441 attgtctggg ataaagggag agattttgcc acagtgcgca aagtgttgtc catgccccaa
     7501 gtcaatatcg tcaagaaaac agaagtgcag acaggcggat tctctaagga gtcaattctg
     7561 ccaaaaagaa attccgacaa gctgattgct aggaaaaaag actgggaccc aaaaaaatat
     7621 ggtggttttg atagtccaac cgtggcttat tcagtcctgg tggttgctaa ggtggaaaaa
     7681 gggaaatcca agaagctgaa atccgttaaa gagctgctgg ggatcacaat tatggaaaga
     7741 agttcctttg aaaaaaatcc cattgacttt ctggaagcta aaggatataa ggaagttaaa
     7801 aaagacctga tcattaaact gcctaaatat agtctttttg agctggaaaa cggtaggaaa
     7861 cggatgctgg ctagtgccgg agaactgcaa aaaggaaatg agctggctct gccaagcaaa
     7921 tatgtgaatt ttctgtatct ggctagtcat tatgaaaagt tgaagggtag tccagaagat
     7981 aacgaacaaa aacaattgtt tgtggagcag cataagcatt atctggatga gattattgag
     8041 caaatcagtg aattttctaa gagagttatt ctggcagatg ccaatctgga taaagttctt
     8101 agtgcatata acaaacatag agacaaacca ataagagaac aagcagaaaa tatcattcat
     8161 ctgtttacct tgaccaatct tggagcaccc gctgctttta aatactttga tacaacaatt
     8221 gataggaaaa gatatacctc tacaaaagaa gttctggatg ccactcttat ccatcaatcc
     8281 atcactggtc tttatgaaac acgcattgat ttgagtcagc tgggaggtga ctaagacatc
     8341 tgcagaaaat cttgttaggg aataacaaga tttttttatt tatttactag tataacttcg
     8401 tatagcatac attatacgaa taacgactag tttttacaca ggagtctgga cttgactgcg
     8461 gccgccaccg cggtggagct ccagcttttg ttccctttag tgagggttaa ttgcgcgctt
     8521 ggcgtaatca tggtcatagc tgtttcctgt gtgaaattgt tatccgctca caattccaca
     8581 caacatacga gccggaagca taaagtgtaa agcctggggt gcctaatgag tgagctaact
     8641 cacattaatt gcgttgcgct cactgcccgc tttccagtcg ggaaacctgt cgtgccagct
     8701 gcattaatga atcggccaac gcgcggggag aggcggtttg cgtattgggc gctcttccgc
     8761 ttcctcgctc actgactcgc tgcgctcggt cgttcggctg cggcgagcgg tatcagctca
     8821 ctcaaaggcg gtaatacggt tatccacaga atcaggggat aacgcaggaa agaacatgtg
     8881 agcaaaaggc cagcaaaagg ccaggaaccg taaaaaggcc gcgttgctgg cgtttttcca
     8941 taggctccgc ccccctgacg agcatcacaa aaatcgacgc tcaagtcaga ggtggcgaaa
     9001 cccgacagga ctataaagat accaggcgtt tccccctgga agctccctcg tgcgctctcc
     9061 tgttccgacc ctgccgctta ccggatacct gtccgccttt ctcccttcgg gaagcgtggc
     9121 gctttctcat agctcacgct gtaggtatct cagttcggtg taggtcgttc gctccaagct
     9181 gggctgtgtg cacgaacccc ccgttcagcc cgaccgctgc gccttatccg gtaactatcg
     9241 tcttgagtcc aacccggtaa gacacgactt atcgccactg gcagcagcca ctggtaacag
     9301 gattagcaga gcgaggtatg taggcggtgc tacagagttc ttgaagtggt ggcctaacta
     9361 cggctacact agaaggacag tatttggtat ctgcgctctg ctgaagccag ttaccttcgg
     9421 aaaaagagtt ggtagctctt gatccggcaa acaaaccacc gctggtagcg gtggtttttt
     9481 tgtttgcaag cagcagatta cgcgcagaaa aaaaggatct caagaagatc ctttgatctt
     9541 ttctacgggg tctgacgctc agtggaacga aaactcacgt taagggattt tggtcatgag
     9601 attatcaaaa aggatcttca cctagatcct tttaaattaa aaatgaagtt ttaaatcaat
     9661 ctaaagtata tatgagtaaa cttggtctga cagttaccaa tgcttaatca gtgaggcacc
     9721 tatctcagcg atctgtctat ttcgttcatc catagttgcc tgactccccg tcgtgtagat
     9781 aactacgata cgggagggct taccatctgg ccccagtgct gcaatgatac cgcgagaccc
     9841 acgctcaccg gctccagatt tatcagcaat aaaccagcca gccggaaggg ccgagcgcag
     9901 aagtggtcct gcaactttat ccgcctccat ccagtctatt aattgttgcc gggaagctag
     9961 agtaagtagt tcgccagtta atagtttgcg caacgttgtt gccattgcta caggcatcgt
    10021 ggtgtcacgc tcgtcgtttg gtatggcttc attcagctcc ggttcccaac gatcaaggcg
    10081 agttacatga tcccccatgt tgtgcaaaaa agcggttagc tccttcggtc ctccgatcgt
    10141 tgtcagaagt aagttggccg cagtgttatc actcatggtt atggcagcac tgcataattc
    10201 tcttactgtc atgccatccg taagatgctt ttctgtgact ggtgagtact caaccaagtc
    10261 attctgagaa tagtgtatgc ggcgaccgag ttgctcttgc ccggcgtcaa tacgggataa
    10321 taccgcgcca catagcagaa ctttaaaagt gctcatcatt ggaaaacgtt cttcggggcg
    10381 aaaactctca aggatcttac cgctgttgag atccagttcg atgtaaccca ctcgtgcacc
    10441 caactgatct tcagcatctt ttactttcac cagcgtttct gggtgagcaa aaacaggaag
    10501 gcaaaatgcc gcaaaaaagg gaataagggc gacacggaaa tgttgaatac tcatactctt
    10561 cctttttcaa tattattgaa gcatttatca gggttattgt ctcatgagcg gatacatatt
    10621 tgaatgtatt tagaaaaata aacaaatagg ggttccgcgc acatttcccc gaaaagtgc
//
