# Supplementary material for: WhiA transcription factor provides feedback loop between translation and energy production in a genome-reduced bacterium
Source: Front Microbiol. 2024 Dec 23;15:1504418. doi: 10.3389/fmicb.2024.1504418 (PMC11701221; doi:10.3389/fmicb.2024.1504418)
Supplement: Supplementary file 3 [file Data_Sheet_3.ZIP › pRM5L2-dCas9.gb]

LOCUS       Undefined 10572 bp DNA circular 17-NOV-2020
DEFINITION  pTn4001mini_Recipient-MCS-M5-Link2_dCas9
FEATURES             Location/Qualifiers
     source          1..10572
                     /organism=""
     misc_feature    576..599
                     /locus_tag="M13_For"
                     /gene="M13_For"
                     /note="M13_For"
     misc_feature    653..658
                     /locus_tag="KpnI"
                     /gene="KpnI"
                     /note="Start of the construct"
     regulatory      684..700
                     /locus_tag="P1"
                     /gene="Promoter"
                     /note="Transposase promoter"
     misc_feature    701..701
                     /locus_tag="TSS_1"
                     /gene="TSS"
                     /note="TSS"
     regulatory      714..722
                     /locus_tag="RBS1"
                     /gene="RBS"
                     /note="Transposase rbs"
     CDS             737..1909
                     /locus_tag="transposase"
                     /gene="transposase"
                     /transl_table=4
                     /product="transposase from Tn4001 transposon"
     regulatory      1916..1949
                     /locus_tag="T1"
                     /gene="Terminator"
                     /note="Transposase terminator"
     regulatory      1964..1989
                     /locus_tag="OIR"
                     /gene="OIR"
                     /note="Integration repeat"
     regulatory      complement(1996..2033)
                     /locus_tag="T3"
                     /gene="Terminator"
                     /note="Terminator"
     misc_feature    2035..2040
                     /locus_tag="XbaI"
                     /gene="XbaI"
                     /note="XbaI"
     misc_feature    2044..2049
                     /locus_tag="SphI(PaeI)"
                     /gene="SphI(PaeI)"
                     /note="SphI(PaeI)"
     misc_feature    2053..2058
                     /locus_tag="ApaI"
                     /gene="ApaI"
                     /note="ApaI, B buffer for double gisgestion with PaeI"
     regulatory      2099..2115
                     /locus_tag="P2"
                     /gene="Promoter"
                     /note="tetM promoter"
     misc_feature    2116..2116
                     /locus_tag="TSS_2"
                     /gene="TSS"
                     /note="tetM TSS"
     regulatory      2129..2134
                     /locus_tag="RBS_2"
                     /gene="RBS"
                     /note="tetM RBS"
     CDS             2148..4067
                     /locus_tag="tetM"
                     /gene="tetM"
                     /transl_table=4
                     /product="Tetracycline resistance protein"
     misc_feature    complement(2157..2180)
                     /locus_tag="W3"
                     /gene="W3 primer"
                     /note="Primer"
     misc_feature    3994..4013
                     /locus_tag="W2"
                     /gene="W2 primer"
                     /note="primer"
     regulatory      4077..4093
                     /locus_tag="P_3"
                     /gene="Promoter"
                     /note="Strong promoter for recombinant expression"
     misc_feature    4094..4094
                     /locus_tag="TSS_3"
                     /gene="TSS_3"
                     /note="TSS_3"
     misc_feature    4100..4120
                     /locus_tag="dCas9_mut_1a_F"
                     /gene="dCas9_mut_1a_F"
                     /note="User oligo"
     regulatory      4104..4112
                     /locus_tag="RBS_3"
                     /gene="RBS"
                     /note="Strong RBS for recombinant expression"
     misc_feature    4117..4120
                     /locus_tag="spacer_add"
                     /gene="spacer_add"
                     /note="User oligo"
     misc_feature    4117..4120
                     /locus_tag="dCas9_mut1_F"
                     /gene="dCas9_mut1_F"
                     /note="User oligo"
     CDS             4121..8227
                     /locus_tag="dCas9"
                     /gene="dCas9"
                     /transl_table=4
                     /product="dCas9"
     misc_feature    complement(8228..8244)
                     /locus_tag="dCas9_mut2_R "
                     /gene="dCas9_mut2_R "
                     /note="User oligo"
     regulatory      8239..8278
                     /locus_tag="T2"
                     /gene="Terminator"
                     /note="tetM terminator"
     regulatory      8285..8318
                     /locus_tag="LoxB-Right"
                     /gene="LoxB-Right"
                     /note="Exchange repeat"
     regulatory      8325..8350
                     /locus_tag="IIR"
                     /gene="IIR"
                     /note="Integration repeat"
     misc_feature    8352..8357
                     /locus_tag="BstZI"
                     /gene="BstZI"
                     /note="End of the construct"
     misc_feature    complement(8438..8461)
                     /locus_tag="M13_rev"
                     /gene="M13_rev"
                     /note="M13_rev"
     regulatory      complement(8441..8475)
                     /locus_tag="Lac operator"
                     /gene="Lac operator"
                     /note="Lac operator"
     regulatory      complement(8475..8504)
                     /locus_tag="Lac promoter"
                     /gene="Lac promoter"
                     /note="Lac promoter"
     CDS             complement(9587..10447)
                     /locus_tag="beta-lactamase"
                     /gene="beta-lactamase"
                     /transl_table=4
                     /product="beta-lactamase, ampicillin resistance protein"
ORIGIN
        1 cacctaaatt gtaagcgtta atattttgtt aaaattcgcg ttaaattttt gttaaatcag
       61 ctcatttttt aaccaatagg ccgaaatcgg caaaatccct tataaatcaa aagaatagac
      121 cgagataggg tnnnnnnnnn nnnnnnnnnn nnnnnnnnnn nnnnnnnnaa agaacgtgga
      181 ctccaacgtc aaaggnnnnn nnnnnnnnnn nnnnnnnnnn nnnnnnnnnn nnnnnnnnnn
      241 nnnntnnnnn nnnnnnnnnn nnnnnnnnnn nnnnnnnnnn nnnnnnnnnn nnnnnnnnnn
      301 nnnnnnnnnn nnnnnnnnnn nnnnnnnnnn nnnnnngnnn nnnnnnnnnn nnnnnnnnnn
      361 nnnnnnnnnn nnnnnnnnnn nnnnnnnnnn nnnnnnnnnn nnnnnnnnnn nnnnnnnnnn
      421 nnnnnnnnnn nnnnnnnnnn nnnnnnnnnn nnnnnnnnnn ncccattcgc cattcaggct
      481 gcgcaactgt tgggaagggc gatcggtgcg ggcctcttcg ctattacgcc agctggcgaa
      541 agggggatgt gctgcaaggc gattaagttg ggtaacgcca gggttttccc agtcacgacg
      601 ttgtaaaacg acggccagtg aattgtaata cgactcacta tagggcgaat tgggtaccat
      661 attcttcttt aagaaataat taatatggta taatatttta gttagaaaaa tttgaaagga
      721 ggtaataaca agatctatga ctcaagttca ttttacacta aaatcagaag aaatccaatc
      781 tatcatcgag tattctgtaa aggatgacgt ttctaaaaac attttaacca ctgtttttaa
      841 ccaattaatg gaaaatcaaa gaacagaata tatccaagca aaggaatacg aacgcacgga
      901 aaatcgtcaa tcacaacgca acggatacta cgaaagatca ttcactacta gagttggtac
      961 cttggaatta aaagtaccac ggactagaga cggacatttt tcaccaactg tattcgaacg
     1021 ttatcaacga aatgaaaaag cattaatggc ttctatgtta gaaatgtacg tttcaggtgt
     1081 ttctaccaga aaagtttcta aaattgtaga agagctatgt ggaaaatcag tttcaaaatc
     1141 atttgtatca tctttaaccg aacaattaga accgatggtc aatgaatgac aaaaccgttt
     1201 attatctgaa aaaaattatc cttatttaat gacagatgtt ctttacatca aagttagaga
     1261 ggaaaatcga gttctctcaa aatcatgtca cattgctatt gggattacaa aagatggtga
     1321 tcgtgaaatc attggattta tgattcaatc tggtgaatca gaagagacat gaactacttt
     1381 ttttgaatac ttaaaagagc gtggcttgca aggaacagaa ttagtaattt cagatgcaca
     1441 taagggtctt gtgtctgcga taagaaaatc atttactaac gtctcatgac aaagatgtca
     1501 agttcatttc ttaagaaata tttttacaac tatacctaaa aaaaattcta aatcatttag
     1561 agaagcggtg aaaggaatct ttaaatttac cgatataaat ttggcacgtg aagcaaagaa
     1621 tcgtttaatc catgattata ttgatcagcc aaaatattca aaagcttgtg cgtctttaga
     1681 tgatggtttt gaagatgcat ttcaatacac tgtccaaggt aattctcata accgcttaaa
     1741 atcaacaaat ctcatagaac gtttgaatca agaagttcga cgtagagaaa aaatcattag
     1801 aatttttcct aaccagactt ctgcgaatcg gttaattggg gccgttttaa tggatcttca
     1861 cgatgagtga atctattctt caagaaaata tatcaatttt gataaataag tcgacaaaac
     1921 gacaccatta atttggtgtc gtttttttta ttattatgat atcgataaag tccgtataat
     1981 tgtgtaaaag aattcaaaaa agaaaacagt taccaagaca attggtaact gttatctaga
     2041 taagcatgct atgggccctg aattcctgaa caatcagtta agtaatttta cttaatgata
     2101 tgttataata tttcagttag aaaaatttaa ggagaaataa cggatccatg aagattatta
     2161 acatcggtgt acttgctcac gttgatgctg gcaagactac tctaactgaa tctttattat
     2221 ataactcagg tgcaattaca gaattagggt ctgtagacaa aggtaccaca cgcacagata
     2281 atactttatt agagcgtcaa agaggtatta ctattcaaac gggtatcact tcatttcaat
     2341 gagaaaatac gaaagttaat atcattgaca ctcccgggca tatggatttc cttgctgaag
     2401 tatacagatc attatctgta ttagatggag ctatactatt gatttcagct aaagatggtg
     2461 ttcaagcaca gactcgcatc ttatttcacg cattaagaaa gatggggatt cctacaattt
     2521 tcttcatcaa caaaatagat caaaacggga ttgacttatc aactgtctat caagatatta
     2581 aagaaaagtt atcagcggaa attgtaatta aacaaaaagt tgaattgtat ccaaatgttt
     2641 gtgtaacgaa ttttactgaa tctgaacaat gggatacagt tatcgagggt aacgatgatc
     2701 tattagagaa atacatgtct ggtaaatcat tagaggcttt ggaactagaa caagaagaat
     2761 ctattcgttt ccagaattgt tcactttttc cattatatca tggctcagcc aagtccaata
     2821 ttggaatcga caacttgatt gaagtcatta ctaacaaatt ctattcttca actcatcgtg
     2881 gtccttcaga actatgtggt aatgttttta aaatagaata tacgaaaaag agacaaagat
     2941 tagcttatat tcgactttat tctggtgttc tacacctaag agattcagtc cgagtttctg
     3001 agaaagaaaa aattaaagtt acggagatgt acacgtcaat caatggtgag ctatgtaaaa
     3061 ttgatcgtgc ttattcaggt gaaattgtta ttttacaaaa tgagttttta aagttaaatt
     3121 ctgtattagg ggataccaaa ttattaccac aaagaaaaaa aatagaaaat ccacatccac
     3181 ttctacaaac taccgttgaa ccatcaaaac cagaacaaag agagatgtta ttggatgcgt
     3241 tattagaaat ttcagactca gaccctctac tacgatacta tgtagattca accacacacg
     3301 aaattatcct atcttttcta ggtaaagttc aaatggaagt aatttcagct ttattacaag
     3361 aaaaatacca tgttgaaatc gaaatcactg aaccaactgt tatttatatg gaaagacctt
     3421 taaaaaatgc agaatatact atccatattg aagttcctcc aaacccattt tgagcatcga
     3481 ttggtctttc tgtttcacct ctaccattag gatcaggtat gcaatatgag tcatctgtgt
     3541 cattaggtta tttaaatcaa tcatttcaaa atgctgttat ggaaggcatc agatatgggt
     3601 gtgaacaggg tctttatggt tggaatgtta ctgattgtaa aatctgcttc aaatacgggt
     3661 tatattattc gccggtatct actccagctg attttagaat gttagctcct atcgtgttgg
     3721 aacaagttct taagaaagca ggtactgaat tactagaacc atacttatct ttcaagatct
     3781 acgcaccaca agaatattta tcacgtgctt ataacgatgc accaaaatac tgtgccaata
     3841 ttgttgatac tcaattgaaa aacaatgaag taatcctatc aggtgaaatc ccggcaagat
     3901 gtattcaaga atatcgatct gatttaacat tttttacaaa cggacggtct gtttgtttaa
     3961 ccgagttaaa gggttatcat gtaactactg gtgaacctgt atgccaaccg aggagaccaa
     4021 attcacgtat cgataaagtt cgttacatgt tcaataaaat tacttaactg cagtattatg
     4081 ttataattat tcagtattaa actgaaagga ggatactagt atggataaga aatactcaat
     4141 aggactggct attggcacaa atagcgtcgg atgggctgtg atcactgatg aatataaggt
     4201 tccttctaaa aagttcaagg ttctgggaaa tacagaccgc cacagtatca aaaaaaatct
     4261 tataggggct cttctgtttg acagtggaga gacagccgaa gctactagac tcaaacggac
     4321 agctaggaga aggtatacaa gacggaagaa taggatttgt tatctccagg agattttttc
     4381 aaatgagatg gccaaagtgg atgatagttt ctttcataga cttgaagagt cttttttggt
     4441 ggaagaagac aagaagcatg aaagacatcc tatttttgga aatatagtgg atgaagttgc
     4501 ttatcacgag aaatatccaa ctatctatca tctgagaaaa aaattggtgg attctactga
     4561 taaagccgat ttgcgcctga tctatttggc cctggcccac atgattaagt ttagaggtca
     4621 ttttttgatt gagggcgatc tgaatcctga taatagtgat gtggacaaac tgtttatcca
     4681 gttggtgcaa acctacaatc aactgtttga agaaaaccct attaacgcaa gtggagtgga
     4741 tgctaaagcc attctttctg caagattgag taaatcaaga agactggaaa atctcattgc
     4801 tcagctcccc ggtgagaaga aaaatggcct gtttgggaat ctcattgctt tgtcattggg
     4861 tttgacccct aattttaaat caaattttga tttggcagaa gatgctaaac tccagctttc
     4921 aaaagatact tacgatgatg atctggataa tctgttggct caaattggag atcaatatgc
     4981 tgatttgttt ttggcagcta agaatctgtc agatgctatt ctgctttcag acatcctgag
     5041 agtgaatact gaaataacta aggctcccct gtcagcttca atgattaaac gctacgatga
     5101 acatcatcaa gacttgactc ttctgaaagc cctggttaga caacaacttc cagaaaagta
     5161 taaagaaatc ttttttgatc aatcaaaaaa cggatatgca ggttatattg atggcggcgc
     5221 aagccaagaa gaattttata aatttatcaa accaattctg gaaaaaatgg atggtactga
     5281 ggaactgttg gtgaaactga atagagaaga tttgctgcgc aagcaacgga cctttgacaa
     5341 cggctctatt ccccatcaaa ttcacttggg tgagctacat gctattttga gaagacaaga
     5401 agacttttat ccatttctga aagacaatag agagaagatt gaaaaaatct tgacttttag
     5461 gattccttat tatgttggtc cattggccag aggcaatagt aggtttgcat ggatgactcg
     5521 gaagtctgaa gaaacaatta ccccatggaa ttttgaagaa gttgtcgata aaggtgcttc
     5581 agctcaatca tttattgaac gcatgacaaa ctttgataaa aatcttccaa atgaaaaagt
     5641 gctgccaaaa catagtttgc tttatgagta ttttaccgtt tataacgaat tgacaaaggt
     5701 caaatatgtt actgaaggaa tgagaaaacc agcatttctt tcaggtgaac agaagaaagc
     5761 cattgttgat ctgctcttca aaacaaatag gaaagtgacc gttaagcaac tgaaagaaga
     5821 ttatttcaaa aaaatagaat gttttgatag tgttgaaatt tcaggagttg aagatagatt
     5881 taatgcttca ctgggtacat accatgattt gctgaaaatt attaaagata aagatttttt
     5941 ggataatgaa gaaaatgaag acatcctgga ggatattgtt ctgacattga ccctgtttga
     6001 agatagggag atgattgagg aaagacttaa aacatacgct cacctctttg atgataaggt
     6061 gatgaaacag cttaaaagac gcagatatac tggttgggga aggttgtcca gaaaattgat
     6121 taatggtatt agggataagc aatctggcaa aacaatactg gattttttga aatcagatgg
     6181 ttttgccaat cgcaatttta tgcagctcat ccatgatgat agtttgacat ttaaagaaga
     6241 catccaaaaa gcacaagtgt ctggacaagg cgatagtctg catgaacata ttgcaaatct
     6301 ggctggtagc cctgctatta aaaaaggtat tctccagact gtgaaagttg ttgatgaatt
     6361 ggtcaaagtg atggggcggc ataagccaga aaatatcgtt attgaaatgg caagagaaaa
     6421 tcagacaact caaaagggcc agaaaaattc cagagagagg atgaaaagaa tcgaagaagg
     6481 tatcaaagaa ctgggaagtc agattcttaa agagcatcct gttgaaaata ctcaattgca
     6541 aaatgaaaag ctctatctct attatctcca aaatggaaga gatatgtatg tggaccaaga
     6601 actggatatt aataggctga gtgattatga tgtcgatgct attgttccac aaagtttcct
     6661 taaagacgat tcaatagaca ataaggtcct gaccaggtct gataaaaata gaggtaaatc
     6721 cgataacgtt ccaagtgaag aagtggtcaa aaagatgaaa aactattgga gacaacttct
     6781 gaacgccaag ctgatcactc aaaggaagtt tgataatctg accaaagctg aaagaggagg
     6841 tttgagtgaa cttgataaag ctggttttat caaacgccaa ttggttgaaa ctcgccaaat
     6901 cactaagcat gtggcacaaa ttttggatag tcgcatgaat actaaatacg atgaaaatga
     6961 taaacttatt agagaggtta aagtgattac cctgaaatct aaactggttt ctgacttcag
     7021 aaaagatttc caattctata aagtgagaga gattaacaat taccatcatg cccatgatgc
     7081 ctatctgaat gccgtcgttg gaactgcttt gattaagaaa tatccaaaac ttgaaagcga
     7141 gtttgtctat ggtgattata aagtttatga tgttaggaaa atgattgcta agtctgagca
     7201 agaaataggc aaagcaaccg caaagtattt cttttactct aatatcatga acttcttcaa
     7261 aacagaaatt acacttgcaa atggagagat tcgcaaacgc cctctgatcg aaactaatgg
     7321 ggaaactgga gaaattgtct gggataaagg gagagatttt gccacagtgc gcaaagtgtt
     7381 gtccatgccc caagtcaata tcgtcaagaa aacagaagtg cagacaggcg gattctctaa
     7441 ggagtcaatt ctgccaaaaa gaaattccga caagctgatt gctaggaaaa aagactggga
     7501 cccaaaaaaa tatggtggtt ttgatagtcc aaccgtggct tattcagtcc tggtggttgc
     7561 taaggtggaa aaagggaaat ccaagaagct gaaatccgtt aaagagctgc tggggatcac
     7621 aattatggaa agaagttcct ttgaaaaaaa tcccattgac tttctggaag ctaaaggata
     7681 taaggaagtt aaaaaagacc tgatcattaa actgcctaaa tatagtcttt ttgagctgga
     7741 aaacggtagg aaacggatgc tggctagtgc cggagaactg caaaaaggaa atgagctggc
     7801 tctgccaagc aaatatgtga attttctgta tctggctagt cattatgaaa agttgaaggg
     7861 tagtccagaa gataacgaac aaaaacaatt gtttgtggag cagcataagc attatctgga
     7921 tgagattatt gagcaaatca gtgaattttc taagagagtt attctggcag atgccaatct
     7981 ggataaagtt cttagtgcat ataacaaaca tagagacaaa ccaataagag aacaagcaga
     8041 aaatatcatt catctgttta ccttgaccaa tcttggagca cccgctgctt ttaaatactt
     8101 tgatacaaca attgatagga aaagatatac ctctacaaaa gaagttctgg atgccactct
     8161 tatccatcaa tccatcactg gtctttatga aacacgcatt gatttgagtc agctgggagg
     8221 tgactaagac atctgcagaa aatcttgtta gggaataaca agattttttt atttatttac
     8281 tagtataact tcgtatagca tacattatac gaataacgac tagtttttac acaggagtct
     8341 ggacttgact gcggccgcca ccgcggtgga gctccagctt ttgttccctt tagtgagggt
     8401 taattgcgcg cttggcgtaa tcatggtcat agctgtttcc tgtgtgaaat tgttatccgc
     8461 tcacaattcc acacaacata cgagccggaa gcataaagtg taaagcctgg ggtgcctaat
     8521 gagtgagcta actcacatta attgcgttgc gctcactgcc cgctttccag tcgggaaacc
     8581 tgtcgtgcca gctgcattaa tgaatcggcc aacgcgcggg gagaggcggt ttgcgtattg
     8641 ggcgctcttc cgcttcctcg ctcactgact cgctgcgctc ggtcgttcgg ctgcggcgag
     8701 cggtatcagc tcactcaaag gcggtaatac ggttatccac agaatcaggg gataacgcag
     8761 gaaagaacat gtgagcaaaa ggccagcaaa aggccaggaa ccgtaaaaag gccgcgttgc
     8821 tggcgttttt ccataggctc cgcccccctg acgagcatca caaaaatcga cgctcaagtc
     8881 agaggtggcg aaacccgaca ggactataaa gataccaggc gtttccccct ggaagctccc
     8941 tcgtgcgctc tcctgttccg accctgccgc ttaccggata cctgtccgcc tttctccctt
     9001 cgggaagcgt ggcgctttct catagctcac gctgtaggta tctcagttcg gtgtaggtcg
     9061 ttcgctccaa gctgggctgt gtgcacgaac cccccgttca gcccgaccgc tgcgccttat
     9121 ccggtaacta tcgtcttgag tccaacccgg taagacacga cttatcgcca ctggcagcag
     9181 ccactggtaa caggattagc agagcgaggt atgtaggcgg tgctacagag ttcttgaagt
     9241 ggtggcctaa ctacggctac actagaagga cagtatttgg tatctgcgct ctgctgaagc
     9301 cagttacctt cggaaaaaga gttggtagct cttgatccgg caaacaaacc accgctggta
     9361 gcggtggttt ttttgtttgc aagcagcaga ttacgcgcag aaaaaaagga tctcaagaag
     9421 atcctttgat cttttctacg gggtctgacg ctcagtggaa cgaaaactca cgttaaggga
     9481 ttttggtcat gagattatca aaaaggatct tcacctagat ccttttaaat taaaaatgaa
     9541 gttttaaatc aatctaaagt atatatgagt aaacttggtc tgacagttac caatgcttaa
     9601 tcagtgaggc acctatctca gcgatctgtc tatttcgttc atccatagtt gcctgactcc
     9661 ccgtcgtgta gataactacg atacgggagg gcttaccatc tggccccagt gctgcaatga
     9721 taccgcgaga cccacgctca ccggctccag atttatcagc aataaaccag ccagccggaa
     9781 gggccgagcg cagaagtggt cctgcaactt tatccgcctc catccagtct attaattgtt
     9841 gccgggaagc tagagtaagt agttcgccag ttaatagttt gcgcaacgtt gttgccattg
     9901 ctacaggcat cgtggtgtca cgctcgtcgt ttggtatggc ttcattcagc tccggttccc
     9961 aacgatcaag gcgagttaca tgatccccca tgttgtgcaa aaaagcggtt agctccttcg
    10021 gtcctccgat cgttgtcaga agtaagttgg ccgcagtgtt atcactcatg gttatggcag
    10081 cactgcataa ttctcttact gtcatgccat ccgtaagatg cttttctgtg actggtgagt
    10141 actcaaccaa gtcattctga gaatagtgta tgcggcgacc gagttgctct tgcccggcgt
    10201 caatacggga taataccgcg ccacatagca gaactttaaa agtgctcatc attggaaaac
    10261 gttcttcggg gcgaaaactc tcaaggatct taccgctgtt gagatccagt tcgatgtaac
    10321 ccactcgtgc acccaactga tcttcagcat cttttacttt caccagcgtt tctgggtgag
    10381 caaaaacagg aaggcaaaat gccgcaaaaa agggaataag ggcgacacgg aaatgttgaa
    10441 tactcatact cttccttttt caatattatt gaagcattta tcagggttat tgtctcatga
    10501 gcggatacat atttgaatgt atttagaaaa ataaacaaat aggggttccg cgcacatttc
    10561 cccgaaaagt gc
//
