# Supplementary material for: WhiA transcription factor provides feedback loop between translation and energy production in a genome-reduced bacterium
Source: Front Microbiol. 2024 Dec 23;15:1504418. doi: 10.3389/fmicb.2024.1504418 (PMC11701221; doi:10.3389/fmicb.2024.1504418)
Supplement: Supplementary file 3 [file Data_Sheet_3.ZIP › pRM5L2-Int-M1.gb]

LOCUS       Undefined 7982 bp DNA circular 15-NOV-2019
DEFINITION  pTn4001mini_Recipient-MCS-M5-Link2-WhiA test system M1
FEATURES             Location/Qualifiers
     source          1..7982
                     /organism=""
     misc_feature    576..599
                     /locus_tag="M13_For"
                     /gene="M13_For"
                     /note="M13_For"
     misc_feature    653..658
                     /locus_tag="KpnI"
                     /gene="KpnI"
                     /note="Start of the construct"
     regulatory      684..700
                     /locus_tag="P1"
                     /gene="Promoter"
                     /note="Transposase promoter"
     misc_feature    701..701
                     /locus_tag="TSS_1"
                     /gene="TSS"
                     /note="TSS"
     regulatory      714..722
                     /locus_tag="RBS1"
                     /gene="RBS"
                     /note="Transposase rbs"
     CDS             737..1909
                     /locus_tag="transposase"
                     /gene="transposase"
                     /transl_table=4
                     /product="transposase from Tn4001 transposon"
     misc_feature    1859..1881
                     /locus_tag="S1"
                     /gene="S1"
                     /note="S1"
     regulatory      1916..1949
                     /locus_tag="T1"
                     /gene="Terminator"
                     /note="Transposase terminator"
     regulatory      1964..1989
                     /locus_tag="OIR"
                     /gene="OIR"
                     /note="Integration repeat"
     regulatory      complement(1996..2033)
                     /locus_tag="T3"
                     /gene="Terminator"
                     /note="Terminator"
     misc_feature    2035..2040
                     /locus_tag="XbaI"
                     /gene="XbaI"
                     /note="XbaI, 1x Tango buffer for digestion with PaeI"
     misc_feature    2044..2049
                     /locus_tag="SphI(PaeI)"
                     /gene="SphI(PaeI)"
                     /note="SphI(PaeI)"
     misc_feature    2053..2058
                     /locus_tag="ApaI"
                     /gene="ApaI"
                     /note="ApaI, B buffer for double gisgestion with PaeI"
     regulatory      2099..2115
                     /locus_tag="P2"
                     /gene="Promoter"
                     /note="tetM promoter"
     misc_feature    2116..2116
                     /locus_tag="TSS_2"
                     /gene="TSS"
                     /note="tetM TSS"
     regulatory      2129..2134
                     /locus_tag="RBS_2"
                     /gene="RBS"
                     /note="tetM RBS"
     CDS             2148..4067
                     /locus_tag="tetM"
                     /gene="tetM"
                     /transl_table=4
                     /product="Tetracycline resistance protein"
     misc_feature    complement(2157..2180)
                     /locus_tag="W3"
                     /gene="W3 primer"
                     /note="Primer"
     misc_feature    3994..4013
                     /locus_tag="W2"
                     /gene="W2 primer"
                     /note="primer"
     regulatory      4077..4093
                     /locus_tag="P_3"
                     /gene="Promoter"
                     /note="Strong promoter for recombinant expression"
     misc_feature    4094..4094
                     /locus_tag="TSS_3"
                     /gene="TSS_3"
                     /note="TSS_3"
     regulatory      4104..4112
                     /locus_tag="RBS_3"
                     /gene="RBS"
                     /note="Strong RBS for recombinant expression"
     CDS             4121..4834
                     /locus_tag="mMaple2"
                     /gene="mMaple2"
                     /transl_table=4
                     /product="mMaple2"
     regulatory      4850..4856
                     /locus_tag="core"
                     /gene="core"
                     /note="WhiA binding site core motif"
     regulatory      4865..4869
                     /locus_tag="aux"
                     /gene="aux"
                     /note="WhiA binding site auxiliary motif"
     CDS             4892..5632
                     /locus_tag="YFP"
                     /gene="YFP"
                     /transl_table=4
                     /product="YFP"
     misc_feature    5633..5638
                     /locus_tag="NcoI"
                     /gene="NcoI"
                     /note="NcoI 2x Tango buffer for double digest"
     regulatory      5649..5688
                     /locus_tag="T2"
                     /gene="Terminator"
                     /note="tetM terminator"
     regulatory      5695..5728
                     /locus_tag="LoxB-Right"
                     /gene="LoxB-Right"
                     /note="Exchange repeat"
     regulatory      5735..5760
                     /locus_tag="IIR"
                     /gene="IIR"
                     /note="Integration repeat"
     misc_feature    5762..5767
                     /locus_tag="BstZI"
                     /gene="BstZI"
                     /note="End of the construct"
     misc_feature    complement(5848..5871)
                     /locus_tag="M13_rev"
                     /gene="M13_rev"
                     /note="M13_rev"
     regulatory      complement(5851..5885)
                     /locus_tag="Lac operator"
                     /gene="Lac operator"
                     /note="Lac operator"
     regulatory      complement(5885..5914)
                     /locus_tag="Lac promoter"
                     /gene="Lac promoter"
                     /note="Lac promoter"
     CDS             complement(6997..7857)
                     /locus_tag="beta-lactamase"
                     /gene="beta-lactamase"
                     /transl_table=4
                     /product="beta-lactamase, ampicillin resistance protein"
ORIGIN
        1 cacctaaatt gtaagcgtta atattttgtt aaaattcgcg ttaaattttt gttaaatcag
       61 ctcatttttt aaccaatagg ccgaaatcgg caaaatccct tataaatcaa aagaatagac
      121 cgagataggg tnnnnnnnnn nnnnnnnnnn nnnnnnnnnn nnnnnnnnaa agaacgtgga
      181 ctccaacgtc aaaggnnnnn nnnnnnnnnn nnnnnnnnnn nnnnnnnnnn nnnnnnnnnn
      241 nnnntnnnnn nnnnnnnnnn nnnnnnnnnn nnnnnnnnnn nnnnnnnnnn nnnnnnnnnn
      301 nnnnnnnnnn nnnnnnnnnn nnnnnnnnnn nnnnnngnnn nnnnnnnnnn nnnnnnnnnn
      361 nnnnnnnnnn nnnnnnnnnn nnnnnnnnnn nnnnnnnnnn nnnnnnnnnn nnnnnnnnnn
      421 nnnnnnnnnn nnnnnnnnnn nnnnnnnnnn nnnnnnnnnn ncccattcgc cattcaggct
      481 gcgcaactgt tgggaagggc gatcggtgcg ggcctcttcg ctattacgcc agctggcgaa
      541 agggggatgt gctgcaaggc gattaagttg ggtaacgcca gggttttccc agtcacgacg
      601 ttgtaaaacg acggccagtg aattgtaata cgactcacta tagggcgaat tgggtaccat
      661 attcttcttt aagaaataat taatatggta taatatttta gttagaaaaa tttgaaagga
      721 ggtaataaca agatctatga ctcaagttca ttttacacta aaatcagaag aaatccaatc
      781 tatcatcgag tattctgtaa aggatgacgt ttctaaaaac attttaacca ctgtttttaa
      841 ccaattaatg gaaaatcaaa gaacagaata tatccaagca aaggaatacg aacgcacgga
      901 aaatcgtcaa tcacaacgca acggatacta cgaaagatca ttcactacta gagttggtac
      961 cttggaatta aaagtaccac ggactagaga cggacatttt tcaccaactg tattcgaacg
     1021 ttatcaacga aatgaaaaag cattaatggc ttctatgtta gaaatgtacg tttcaggtgt
     1081 ttctaccaga aaagtttcta aaattgtaga agagctatgt ggaaaatcag tttcaaaatc
     1141 atttgtatca tctttaaccg aacaattaga accgatggtc aatgaatgac aaaaccgttt
     1201 attatctgaa aaaaattatc cttatttaat gacagatgtt ctttacatca aagttagaga
     1261 ggaaaatcga gttctctcaa aatcatgtca cattgctatt gggattacaa aagatggtga
     1321 tcgtgaaatc attggattta tgattcaatc tggtgaatca gaagagacat gaactacttt
     1381 ttttgaatac ttaaaagagc gtggcttgca aggaacagaa ttagtaattt cagatgcaca
     1441 taagggtctt gtgtctgcga taagaaaatc atttactaac gtctcatgac aaagatgtca
     1501 agttcatttc ttaagaaata tttttacaac tatacctaaa aaaaattcta aatcatttag
     1561 agaagcggtg aaaggaatct ttaaatttac cgatataaat ttggcacgtg aagcaaagaa
     1621 tcgtttaatc catgattata ttgatcagcc aaaatattca aaagcttgtg cgtctttaga
     1681 tgatggtttt gaagatgcat ttcaatacac tgtccaaggt aattctcata accgcttaaa
     1741 atcaacaaat ctcatagaac gtttgaatca agaagttcga cgtagagaaa aaatcattag
     1801 aatttttcct aaccagactt ctgcgaatcg gttaattggg gccgttttaa tggatcttca
     1861 cgatgagtga atctattctt caagaaaata tatcaatttt gataaataag tcgacaaaac
     1921 gacaccatta atttggtgtc gtttttttta ttattatgat atcgataaag tccgtataat
     1981 tgtgtaaaag aattcaaaaa agaaaacagt taccaagaca attggtaact gttatctaga
     2041 taagcatgct atgggccctg aattcctgaa caatcagtta agtaatttta cttaatgata
     2101 tgttataata tttcagttag aaaaatttaa ggagaaataa cggatccatg aagattatta
     2161 acatcggtgt acttgctcac gttgatgctg gcaagactac tctaactgaa tctttattat
     2221 ataactcagg tgcaattaca gaattagggt ctgtagacaa aggtaccaca cgcacagata
     2281 atactttatt agagcgtcaa agaggtatta ctattcaaac gggtatcact tcatttcaat
     2341 gagaaaatac gaaagttaat atcattgaca ctcccgggca tatggatttc cttgctgaag
     2401 tatacagatc attatctgta ttagatggag ctatactatt gatttcagct aaagatggtg
     2461 ttcaagcaca gactcgcatc ttatttcacg cattaagaaa gatggggatt cctacaattt
     2521 tcttcatcaa caaaatagat caaaacggga ttgacttatc aactgtctat caagatatta
     2581 aagaaaagtt atcagcggaa attgtaatta aacaaaaagt tgaattgtat ccaaatgttt
     2641 gtgtaacgaa ttttactgaa tctgaacaat gggatacagt tatcgagggt aacgatgatc
     2701 tattagagaa atacatgtct ggtaaatcat tagaggcttt ggaactagaa caagaagaat
     2761 ctattcgttt ccagaattgt tcactttttc cattatatca tggctcagcc aagtccaata
     2821 ttggaatcga caacttgatt gaagtcatta ctaacaaatt ctattcttca actcatcgtg
     2881 gtccttcaga actatgtggt aatgttttta aaatagaata tacgaaaaag agacaaagat
     2941 tagcttatat tcgactttat tctggtgttc tacacctaag agattcagtc cgagtttctg
     3001 agaaagaaaa aattaaagtt acggagatgt acacgtcaat caatggtgag ctatgtaaaa
     3061 ttgatcgtgc ttattcaggt gaaattgtta ttttacaaaa tgagttttta aagttaaatt
     3121 ctgtattagg ggataccaaa ttattaccac aaagaaaaaa aatagaaaat ccacatccac
     3181 ttctacaaac taccgttgaa ccatcaaaac cagaacaaag agagatgtta ttggatgcgt
     3241 tattagaaat ttcagactca gaccctctac tacgatacta tgtagattca accacacacg
     3301 aaattatcct atcttttcta ggtaaagttc aaatggaagt aatttcagct ttattacaag
     3361 aaaaatacca tgttgaaatc gaaatcactg aaccaactgt tatttatatg gaaagacctt
     3421 taaaaaatgc agaatatact atccatattg aagttcctcc aaacccattt tgagcatcga
     3481 ttggtctttc tgtttcacct ctaccattag gatcaggtat gcaatatgag tcatctgtgt
     3541 cattaggtta tttaaatcaa tcatttcaaa atgctgttat ggaaggcatc agatatgggt
     3601 gtgaacaggg tctttatggt tggaatgtta ctgattgtaa aatctgcttc aaatacgggt
     3661 tatattattc gccggtatct actccagctg attttagaat gttagctcct atcgtgttgg
     3721 aacaagttct taagaaagca ggtactgaat tactagaacc atacttatct ttcaagatct
     3781 acgcaccaca agaatattta tcacgtgctt ataacgatgc accaaaatac tgtgccaata
     3841 ttgttgatac tcaattgaaa aacaatgaag taatcctatc aggtgaaatc ccggcaagat
     3901 gtattcaaga atatcgatct gatttaacat tttttacaaa cggacggtct gtttgtttaa
     3961 ccgagttaaa gggttatcat gtaactactg gtgaacctgt atgccaaccg aggagaccaa
     4021 attcacgtat cgataaagtt cgttacatgt tcaataaaat tacttaactg cagtattatg
     4081 ttataattat tcagtattaa actgaaagga ggatacagat atggtttcaa aaggtgaaga
     4141 aacaatcatg tctgttatca agcctgacat gaaaatcaaa ttaagaatgg aaggtaatgt
     4201 aaacggtcat gcattcgtaa tcgagggtga agggtctggt aaaccgtttg aaggaattca
     4261 aacaattgat ttagaagtta aggagggtgc tcctttacca tttgcttatg atatcttaac
     4321 taccgctttt cactatggaa atcgtgtgtt tacaaaatat ccagaagaca tccctgatta
     4381 cttcaaacaa tcatttcctg aaggttattc ttgggaacga tcaatgactt atgaagatgg
     4441 tggtatctgt aatgctacta acgatatcac aatggaagaa gattctttca tcaataagat
     4501 ccatttcaaa ggtacaaact ttcctccaaa cggtcctgta atgcaaaaac gtactgttgg
     4561 atgagaggtt tcaactgaga agatgtatgt tcgtgatggt gtgttaaaag gtgatgttaa
     4621 aatgaaacta ttacttaagg gtggttctca ctatagatgt gactttcgaa ctacctataa
     4681 ggttaaacaa aaagcggtta aactaccaga tgcacacttt gttgatcacc gtattgaaat
     4741 cttatcacat gacaaagatt acaacaaagt gaagttatat gaacacgctg tggctcgtaa
     4801 ctcaacagat tctatggatg agttatataa gtaaggcgaa aagattgctg attgaccaaa
     4861 aaccgttgtc aagtatcagg aggataaaga gatggtttca aaaggtgaag aacttttcac
     4921 aggtgttgtg ccaattctag tggaactaga tggtgatgtt aatggtcata aattttctgt
     4981 ttcaggagaa ggggagggtg atgcgactta tggtaagctt actttaaaat ttatctgtac
     5041 tactggtaaa ctaccggttc cttgacctac attagttaca acttttggtt atggattaca
     5101 atgctttgca cgatatccgg atcacatgaa acaacacgac ttctttaaat cggctatgcc
     5161 agaaggttat gttcaagaac gtacgatttt ttttaaagat gatggtaatt ataaaacgag
     5221 agctgaagtt aagtttgaag gagatacttt agttaatcga attgaattaa aaggtatcga
     5281 ttttaaagaa gatggtaaca tcttaggtca caaattagaa tataattata attctcacaa
     5341 tgtttatatc atggctgata aacaaaaaaa tggaattaaa gttaatttta aaattcgtca
     5401 caatatcgag gatggttctg tacaactagc tgaccactat caacaaaata cgcctattgg
     5461 tgatgggcca gttctactac cagataacca ttatttatca tatcaatcag cattatcaaa
     5521 agatccaaat gaaaagcgag atcatatggt tttattagaa ttcgttactg cagcaggaat
     5581 cactcttggt atggatgaac tttataaacc taaaaagaaa agaaaagttt aaccatggac
     5641 atctgcagaa aatcttgtta gggaataaca agattttttt atttatttac tagtataact
     5701 tcgtatagca tacattatac gaataacgac tagtttttac acaggagtct ggacttgact
     5761 gcggccgcca ccgcggtgga gctccagctt ttgttccctt tagtgagggt taattgcgcg
     5821 cttggcgtaa tcatggtcat agctgtttcc tgtgtgaaat tgttatccgc tcacaattcc
     5881 acacaacata cgagccggaa gcataaagtg taaagcctgg ggtgcctaat gagtgagcta
     5941 actcacatta attgcgttgc gctcactgcc cgctttccag tcgggaaacc tgtcgtgcca
     6001 gctgcattaa tgaatcggcc aacgcgcggg gagaggcggt ttgcgtattg ggcgctcttc
     6061 cgcttcctcg ctcactgact cgctgcgctc ggtcgttcgg ctgcggcgag cggtatcagc
     6121 tcactcaaag gcggtaatac ggttatccac agaatcaggg gataacgcag gaaagaacat
     6181 gtgagcaaaa ggccagcaaa aggccaggaa ccgtaaaaag gccgcgttgc tggcgttttt
     6241 ccataggctc cgcccccctg acgagcatca caaaaatcga cgctcaagtc agaggtggcg
     6301 aaacccgaca ggactataaa gataccaggc gtttccccct ggaagctccc tcgtgcgctc
     6361 tcctgttccg accctgccgc ttaccggata cctgtccgcc tttctccctt cgggaagcgt
     6421 ggcgctttct catagctcac gctgtaggta tctcagttcg gtgtaggtcg ttcgctccaa
     6481 gctgggctgt gtgcacgaac cccccgttca gcccgaccgc tgcgccttat ccggtaacta
     6541 tcgtcttgag tccaacccgg taagacacga cttatcgcca ctggcagcag ccactggtaa
     6601 caggattagc agagcgaggt atgtaggcgg tgctacagag ttcttgaagt ggtggcctaa
     6661 ctacggctac actagaagga cagtatttgg tatctgcgct ctgctgaagc cagttacctt
     6721 cggaaaaaga gttggtagct cttgatccgg caaacaaacc accgctggta gcggtggttt
     6781 ttttgtttgc aagcagcaga ttacgcgcag aaaaaaagga tctcaagaag atcctttgat
     6841 cttttctacg gggtctgacg ctcagtggaa cgaaaactca cgttaaggga ttttggtcat
     6901 gagattatca aaaaggatct tcacctagat ccttttaaat taaaaatgaa gttttaaatc
     6961 aatctaaagt atatatgagt aaacttggtc tgacagttac caatgcttaa tcagtgaggc
     7021 acctatctca gcgatctgtc tatttcgttc atccatagtt gcctgactcc ccgtcgtgta
     7081 gataactacg atacgggagg gcttaccatc tggccccagt gctgcaatga taccgcgaga
     7141 cccacgctca ccggctccag atttatcagc aataaaccag ccagccggaa gggccgagcg
     7201 cagaagtggt cctgcaactt tatccgcctc catccagtct attaattgtt gccgggaagc
     7261 tagagtaagt agttcgccag ttaatagttt gcgcaacgtt gttgccattg ctacaggcat
     7321 cgtggtgtca cgctcgtcgt ttggtatggc ttcattcagc tccggttccc aacgatcaag
     7381 gcgagttaca tgatccccca tgttgtgcaa aaaagcggtt agctccttcg gtcctccgat
     7441 cgttgtcaga agtaagttgg ccgcagtgtt atcactcatg gttatggcag cactgcataa
     7501 ttctcttact gtcatgccat ccgtaagatg cttttctgtg actggtgagt actcaaccaa
     7561 gtcattctga gaatagtgta tgcggcgacc gagttgctct tgcccggcgt caatacggga
     7621 taataccgcg ccacatagca gaactttaaa agtgctcatc attggaaaac gttcttcggg
     7681 gcgaaaactc tcaaggatct taccgctgtt gagatccagt tcgatgtaac ccactcgtgc
     7741 acccaactga tcttcagcat cttttacttt caccagcgtt tctgggtgag caaaaacagg
     7801 aaggcaaaat gccgcaaaaa agggaataag ggcgacacgg aaatgttgaa tactcatact
     7861 cttccttttt caatattatt gaagcattta tcagggttat tgtctcatga gcggatacat
     7921 atttgaatgt atttagaaaa ataaacaaat aggggttccg cgcacatttc cccgaaaagt
     7981 gc
//
