# Supplementary material for: WhiA transcription factor provides feedback loop between translation and energy production in a genome-reduced bacterium
Source: Front Microbiol. 2024 Dec 23;15:1504418. doi: 10.3389/fmicb.2024.1504418 (PMC11701221; doi:10.3389/fmicb.2024.1504418)
Supplement: Supplementary file 3 [file Data_Sheet_3.ZIP › pRM5L2-Int-M2.gb]

LOCUS       Undefined 7982 bp DNA circular 15-NOV-2019
DEFINITION  pTn4001mini_Recipient-MCS-M5-Link2-WhiA test system M2
FEATURES             Location/Qualifiers
     source          1..7982
                     /organism=""
     misc_feature    576..599
                     /locus_tag="M13_For"
                     /gene="M13_For"
                     /note="M13_For"
     misc_feature    653..658
                     /locus_tag="KpnI"
                     /gene="KpnI"
                     /note="Start of the construct"
     regulatory      684..700
                     /locus_tag="P1"
                     /gene="Promoter"
                     /note="Transposase promoter"
     misc_feature    701..701
                     /locus_tag="TSS_1"
                     /gene="TSS"
                     /note="TSS"
     regulatory      714..722
                     /locus_tag="RBS1"
                     /gene="RBS"
                     /note="Transposase rbs"
     CDS             737..1909
                     /locus_tag="transposase"
                     /gene="transposase"
                     /transl_table=4
                     /product="transposase from Tn4001 transposon"
     misc_feature    1859..1881
                     /locus_tag="S1"
                     /gene="S1"
                     /note="S1"
     regulatory      1916..1949
                     /locus_tag="T1"
                     /gene="Terminator"
                     /note="Transposase terminator"
     regulatory      1964..1989
                     /locus_tag="OIR"
                     /gene="OIR"
                     /note="Integration repeat"
     regulatory      complement(1996..2033)
                     /locus_tag="T3"
                     /gene="Terminator"
                     /note="Terminator"
     misc_feature    2035..2040
                     /locus_tag="XbaI"
                     /gene="XbaI"
                     /note="XbaI, 1x Tango buffer for digestion with PaeI"
     misc_feature    2044..2049
                     /locus_tag="SphI(PaeI)"
                     /gene="SphI(PaeI)"
                     /note="SphI(PaeI)"
     misc_feature    2053..2058
                     /locus_tag="ApaI"
                     /gene="ApaI"
                     /note="ApaI, B buffer for double gisgestion with PaeI"
     regulatory      2099..2115
                     /locus_tag="P2"
                     /gene="Promoter"
                     /note="tetM promoter"
     misc_feature    2116..2116
                     /locus_tag="TSS_2"
                     /gene="TSS"
                     /note="tetM TSS"
     regulatory      2129..2134
                     /locus_tag="RBS_2"
                     /gene="RBS"
                     /note="tetM RBS"
     CDS             2148..4067
                     /locus_tag="tetM"
                     /gene="tetM"
                     /transl_table=4
                     /product="Tetracycline resistance protein"
     misc_feature    complement(2157..2180)
                     /locus_tag="W3"
                     /gene="W3 primer"
                     /note="Primer"
     misc_feature    3994..4013
                     /locus_tag="W2"
                     /gene="W2 primer"
                     /note="primer"
     regulatory      4077..4093
                     /locus_tag="P_3"
                     /gene="Promoter"
                     /note="Strong promoter for recombinant expression"
     misc_feature    4094..4094
                     /locus_tag="TSS_3"
                     /gene="TSS_3"
                     /note="TSS_3"
     regulatory      4104..4112
                     /locus_tag="RBS_3"
                     /gene="RBS"
                     /note="Strong RBS for recombinant expression"
     CDS             4121..4834
                     /locus_tag="mMaple2"
                     /gene="mMaple2"
                     /transl_table=4
                     /product="mMaple2"
     regulatory      4850..4856
                     /locus_tag="core"
                     /gene="core"
                     /note="WhiA binding site core motif"
     regulatory      4865..4869
                     /locus_tag="aux"
                     /gene="aux"
                     /note="WhiA binding site auxiliary motif"
     CDS             4892..5632
                     /locus_tag="YFP"
                     /gene="YFP"
                     /transl_table=4
                     /product="YFP"
     misc_feature    5633..5638
                     /locus_tag="NcoI"
                     /gene="NcoI"
                     /note="NcoI 2x Tango buffer for double digest"
     regulatory      5649..5688
                     /locus_tag="T2"
                     /gene="Terminator"
                     /note="tetM terminator"
     regulatory      5695..5728
                     /locus_tag="LoxB-Right"
                     /gene="LoxB-Right"
                     /note="Exchange repeat"
     regulatory      5735..5760
                     /locus_tag="IIR"
                     /gene="IIR"
                     /note="Integration repeat"
     misc_feature    5762..5767
                     /locus_tag="BstZI"
                     /gene="BstZI"
                     /note="End of the construct"
     misc_feature    complement(5848..5871)
                     /locus_tag="M13_rev"
                     /gene="M13_rev"
                     /note="M13_rev"
     regulatory      complement(5851..5885)
                     /locus_tag="Lac operator"
                     /gene="Lac operator"
                     /note="Lac operator"
     regulatory      complement(5885..5914)
                     /locus_tag="Lac promoter"
                     /gene="Lac promoter"
                     /note="Lac promoter"
     CDS             complement(6997..7857)
                     /locus_tag="beta-lactamase"
                     /gene="beta-lactamase"
                     /transl_table=4
                     /product="beta-lactamase, ampicillin resistance protein"
ORIGIN
        1 cacctaaatt gtaagcgtta atattttgtt aaaattcgcg ttaaattttt gttaaatcag
       61 ctcatttttt aaccaatagg ccgaaatcgg caaaatccct tataaatcaa aagaatagac
      121 cgagataggg tnnnnnnnnn nnnnnnnnnn nnnnnnnnnn nnnnnnnnaa agaacgtgga
      181 ctccaacgtc aaaggnnnnn nnnnnnnnnn nnnnnnnnnn nnnnnnnnnn nnnnnnnnnn
      241 nnnntnnnnn nnnnnnnnnn nnnnnnnnnn nnnnnnnnnn nnnnnnnnnn nnnnnnnnnn
      301 nnnnnnnnnn nnnnnnnnnn nnnnnnnnnn nnnnnngnnn nnnnnnnnnn nnnnnnnnnn
      361 nnnnnnnnnn nnnnnnnnnn nnnnnnnnnn nnnnnnnnnn nnnnnnnnnn nnnnnnnnnn
      421 nnnnnnnnnn nnnnnnnnnn nnnnnnnnnn nnnnnnnnnn ncccattcgc cattcaggct
      481 gcgcaactgt tgggaagggc gatcggtgcg ggcctcttcg ctattacgcc agctggcgaa
      541 agggggatgt gctgcaaggc gattaagttg ggtaacgcca gggttttccc agtcacgacg
      601 ttgtaaaacg acggccagtg aattgtaata cgactcacta tagggcgaat tgggtaccat
      661 attcttcttt aagaaataat taatatggta taatatttta gttagaaaaa tttgaaagga
      721 ggtaataaca agatctatga ctcaagttca ttttacacta aaatcagaag aaatccaatc
      781 tatcatcgag tattctgtaa aggatgacgt ttctaaaaac attttaacca ctgtttttaa
      841 ccaattaatg gaaaatcaaa gaacagaata tatccaagca aaggaatacg aacgcacgga
      901 aaatcgtcaa tcacaacgca acggatacta cgaaagatca ttcactacta gagttggtac
      961 cttggaatta aaagtaccac ggactagaga cggacatttt tcaccaactg tattcgaacg
     1021 ttatcaacga aatgaaaaag cattaatggc ttctatgtta gaaatgtacg tttcaggtgt
     1081 ttctaccaga aaagtttcta aaattgtaga agagctatgt ggaaaatcag tttcaaaatc
     1141 atttgtatca tctttaaccg aacaattaga accgatggtc aatgaatgac aaaaccgttt
     1201 attatctgaa aaaaattatc cttatttaat gacagatgtt ctttacatca aagttagaga
     1261 ggaaaatcga gttctctcaa aatcatgtca cattgctatt gggattacaa aagatggtga
     1321 tcgtgaaatc attggattta tgattcaatc tggtgaatca gaagagacat gaactacttt
     1381 ttttgaatac ttaaaagagc gtggcttgca aggaacagaa ttagtaattt cagatgcaca
     1441 taagggtctt gtgtctgcga taagaaaatc atttactaac gtctcatgac aaagatgtca
     1501 agttcatttc ttaagaaata tttttacaac tatacctaaa aaaaattcta aatcatttag
     1561 agaagcggtg aaaggaatct ttaaatttac cgatataaat ttggcacgtg aagcaaagaa
     1621 tcgtttaatc catgattata ttgatcagcc aaaatattca aaagcttgtg cgtctttaga
     1681 tgatggtttt gaagatgcat ttcaatacac tgtccaaggt aattctcata accgcttaaa
     1741 atcaacaaat ctcatagaac gtttgaatca agaagttcga cgtagagaaa aaatcattag
     1801 aatttttcct aaccagactt ctgcgaatcg gttaattggg gccgttttaa tggatcttca
     1861 cgatgagtga atctattctt caagaaaata tatcaatttt gataaataag tcgacaaaac
     1921 gacaccatta atttggtgtc gtttttttta ttattatgat atcgataaag tccgtataat
     1981 tgtgtaaaag aattcaaaaa agaaaacagt taccaagaca attggtaact gttatctaga
     2041 taagcatgct atgggccctg aattcctgaa caatcagtta agtaatttta cttaatgata
     2101 tgttataata tttcagttag aaaaatttaa ggagaaataa cggatccatg aagattatta
     2161 acatcggtgt acttgctcac gttgatgctg gcaagactac tctaactgaa tctttattat
     2221 ataactcagg tgcaattaca gaattagggt ctgtagacaa aggtaccaca cgcacagata
     2281 atactttatt agagcgtcaa agaggtatta ctattcaaac gggtatcact tcatttcaat
     2341 gagaaaatac gaaagttaat atcattgaca ctcccgggca tatggatttc cttgctgaag
     2401 tatacagatc attatctgta ttagatggag ctatactatt gatttcagct aaagatggtg
     2461 ttcaagcaca gactcgcatc ttatttcacg cattaagaaa gatggggatt cctacaattt
     2521 tcttcatcaa caaaatagat caaaacggga ttgacttatc aactgtctat caagatatta
     2581 aagaaaagtt atcagcggaa attgtaatta aacaaaaagt tgaattgtat ccaaatgttt
     2641 gtgtaacgaa ttttactgaa tctgaacaat gggatacagt tatcgagggt aacgatgatc
     2701 tattagagaa atacatgtct ggtaaatcat tagaggcttt ggaactagaa caagaagaat
     2761 ctattcgttt ccagaattgt tcactttttc cattatatca tggctcagcc aagtccaata
     2821 ttggaatcga caacttgatt gaagtcatta ctaacaaatt ctattcttca actcatcgtg
     2881 gtccttcaga actatgtggt aatgttttta aaatagaata tacgaaaaag agacaaagat
     2941 tagcttatat tcgactttat tctggtgttc tacacctaag agattcagtc cgagtttctg
     3001 agaaagaaaa aattaaagtt acggagatgt acacgtcaat caatggtgag ctatgtaaaa
     3061 ttgatcgtgc ttattcaggt gaaattgtta ttttacaaaa tgagttttta aagttaaatt
     3121 ctgtattagg ggataccaaa ttattaccac aaagaaaaaa aatagaaaat ccacatccac
     3181 ttctacaaac taccgttgaa ccatcaaaac cagaacaaag agagatgtta ttggatgcgt
     3241 tattagaaat ttcagactca gaccctctac tacgatacta tgtagattca accacacacg
     3301 aaattatcct atcttttcta ggtaaagttc aaatggaagt aatttcagct ttattacaag
     3361 aaaaatacca tgttgaaatc gaaatcactg aaccaactgt tatttatatg gaaagacctt
     3421 taaaaaatgc agaatatact atccatattg aagttcctcc aaacccattt tgagcatcga
     3481 ttggtctttc tgtttcacct ctaccattag gatcaggtat gcaatatgag tcatctgtgt
     3541 cattaggtta tttaaatcaa tcatttcaaa atgctgttat ggaaggcatc agatatgggt
     3601 gtgaacaggg tctttatggt tggaatgtta ctgattgtaa aatctgcttc aaatacgggt
     3661 tatattattc gccggtatct actccagctg attttagaat gttagctcct atcgtgttgg
     3721 aacaagttct taagaaagca ggtactgaat tactagaacc atacttatct ttcaagatct
     3781 acgcaccaca agaatattta tcacgtgctt ataacgatgc accaaaatac tgtgccaata
     3841 ttgttgatac tcaattgaaa aacaatgaag taatcctatc aggtgaaatc ccggcaagat
     3901 gtattcaaga atatcgatct gatttaacat tttttacaaa cggacggtct gtttgtttaa
     3961 ccgagttaaa gggttatcat gtaactactg gtgaacctgt atgccaaccg aggagaccaa
     4021 attcacgtat cgataaagtt cgttacatgt tcaataaaat tacttaactg cagtattatg
     4081 ttataattat tcagtattaa actgaaagga ggatacagat atggtttcaa aaggtgaaga
     4141 aacaatcatg tctgttatca agcctgacat gaaaatcaaa ttaagaatgg aaggtaatgt
     4201 aaacggtcat gcattcgtaa tcgagggtga agggtctggt aaaccgtttg aaggaattca
     4261 aacaattgat ttagaagtta aggagggtgc tcctttacca tttgcttatg atatcttaac
     4321 taccgctttt cactatggaa atcgtgtgtt tacaaaatat ccagaagaca tccctgatta
     4381 cttcaaacaa tcatttcctg aaggttattc ttgggaacga tcaatgactt atgaagatgg
     4441 tggtatctgt aatgctacta acgatatcac aatggaagaa gattctttca tcaataagat
     4501 ccatttcaaa ggtacaaact ttcctccaaa cggtcctgta atgcaaaaac gtactgttgg
     4561 atgagaggtt tcaactgaga agatgtatgt tcgtgatggt gtgttaaaag gtgatgttaa
     4621 aatgaaacta ttacttaagg gtggttctca ctatagatgt gactttcgaa ctacctataa
     4681 ggttaaacaa aaagcggtta aactaccaga tgcacacttt gttgatcacc gtattgaaat
     4741 cttatcacat gacaaagatt acaacaaagt gaagttatat gaacacgctg tggctcgtaa
     4801 ctcaacagat tctatggatg agttatataa gtaaggcgaa aagattgctg atacaccaaa
     4861 aaccgtactc aagtatcagg aggataaaga gatggtttca aaaggtgaag aacttttcac
     4921 aggtgttgtg ccaattctag tggaactaga tggtgatgtt aatggtcata aattttctgt
     4981 ttcaggagaa ggggagggtg atgcgactta tggtaagctt actttaaaat ttatctgtac
     5041 tactggtaaa ctaccggttc cttgacctac attagttaca acttttggtt atggattaca
     5101 atgctttgca cgatatccgg atcacatgaa acaacacgac ttctttaaat cggctatgcc
     5161 agaaggttat gttcaagaac gtacgatttt ttttaaagat gatggtaatt ataaaacgag
     5221 agctgaagtt aagtttgaag gagatacttt agttaatcga attgaattaa aaggtatcga
     5281 ttttaaagaa gatggtaaca tcttaggtca caaattagaa tataattata attctcacaa
     5341 tgtttatatc atggctgata aacaaaaaaa tggaattaaa gttaatttta aaattcgtca
     5401 caatatcgag gatggttctg tacaactagc tgaccactat caacaaaata cgcctattgg
     5461 tgatgggcca gttctactac cagataacca ttatttatca tatcaatcag cattatcaaa
     5521 agatccaaat gaaaagcgag atcatatggt tttattagaa ttcgttactg cagcaggaat
     5581 cactcttggt atggatgaac tttataaacc taaaaagaaa agaaaagttt aaccatggac
     5641 atctgcagaa aatcttgtta gggaataaca agattttttt atttatttac tagtataact
     5701 tcgtatagca tacattatac gaataacgac tagtttttac acaggagtct ggacttgact
     5761 gcggccgcca ccgcggtgga gctccagctt ttgttccctt tagtgagggt taattgcgcg
     5821 cttggcgtaa tcatggtcat agctgtttcc tgtgtgaaat tgttatccgc tcacaattcc
     5881 acacaacata cgagccggaa gcataaagtg taaagcctgg ggtgcctaat gagtgagcta
     5941 actcacatta attgcgttgc gctcactgcc cgctttccag tcgggaaacc tgtcgtgcca
     6001 gctgcattaa tgaatcggcc aacgcgcggg gagaggcggt ttgcgtattg ggcgctcttc
     6061 cgcttcctcg ctcactgact cgctgcgctc ggtcgttcgg ctgcggcgag cggtatcagc
     6121 tcactcaaag gcggtaatac ggttatccac agaatcaggg gataacgcag gaaagaacat
     6181 gtgagcaaaa ggccagcaaa aggccaggaa ccgtaaaaag gccgcgttgc tggcgttttt
     6241 ccataggctc cgcccccctg acgagcatca caaaaatcga cgctcaagtc agaggtggcg
     6301 aaacccgaca ggactataaa gataccaggc gtttccccct ggaagctccc tcgtgcgctc
     6361 tcctgttccg accctgccgc ttaccggata cctgtccgcc tttctccctt cgggaagcgt
     6421 ggcgctttct catagctcac gctgtaggta tctcagttcg gtgtaggtcg ttcgctccaa
     6481 gctgggctgt gtgcacgaac cccccgttca gcccgaccgc tgcgccttat ccggtaacta
     6541 tcgtcttgag tccaacccgg taagacacga cttatcgcca ctggcagcag ccactggtaa
     6601 caggattagc agagcgaggt atgtaggcgg tgctacagag ttcttgaagt ggtggcctaa
     6661 ctacggctac actagaagga cagtatttgg tatctgcgct ctgctgaagc cagttacctt
     6721 cggaaaaaga gttggtagct cttgatccgg caaacaaacc accgctggta gcggtggttt
     6781 ttttgtttgc aagcagcaga ttacgcgcag aaaaaaagga tctcaagaag atcctttgat
     6841 cttttctacg gggtctgacg ctcagtggaa cgaaaactca cgttaaggga ttttggtcat
     6901 gagattatca aaaaggatct tcacctagat ccttttaaat taaaaatgaa gttttaaatc
     6961 aatctaaagt atatatgagt aaacttggtc tgacagttac caatgcttaa tcagtgaggc
     7021 acctatctca gcgatctgtc tatttcgttc atccatagtt gcctgactcc ccgtcgtgta
     7081 gataactacg atacgggagg gcttaccatc tggccccagt gctgcaatga taccgcgaga
     7141 cccacgctca ccggctccag atttatcagc aataaaccag ccagccggaa gggccgagcg
     7201 cagaagtggt cctgcaactt tatccgcctc catccagtct attaattgtt gccgggaagc
     7261 tagagtaagt agttcgccag ttaatagttt gcgcaacgtt gttgccattg ctacaggcat
     7321 cgtggtgtca cgctcgtcgt ttggtatggc ttcattcagc tccggttccc aacgatcaag
     7381 gcgagttaca tgatccccca tgttgtgcaa aaaagcggtt agctccttcg gtcctccgat
     7441 cgttgtcaga agtaagttgg ccgcagtgtt atcactcatg gttatggcag cactgcataa
     7501 ttctcttact gtcatgccat ccgtaagatg cttttctgtg actggtgagt actcaaccaa
     7561 gtcattctga gaatagtgta tgcggcgacc gagttgctct tgcccggcgt caatacggga
     7621 taataccgcg ccacatagca gaactttaaa agtgctcatc attggaaaac gttcttcggg
     7681 gcgaaaactc tcaaggatct taccgctgtt gagatccagt tcgatgtaac ccactcgtgc
     7741 acccaactga tcttcagcat cttttacttt caccagcgtt tctgggtgag caaaaacagg
     7801 aaggcaaaat gccgcaaaaa agggaataag ggcgacacgg aaatgttgaa tactcatact
     7861 cttccttttt caatattatt gaagcattta tcagggttat tgtctcatga gcggatacat
     7921 atttgaatgt atttagaaaa ataaacaaat aggggttccg cgcacatttc cccgaaaagt
     7981 gc
//
