# Supplementary material for: WhiA transcription factor provides feedback loop between translation and energy production in a genome-reduced bacterium
Source: Front Microbiol. 2024 Dec 23;15:1504418. doi: 10.3389/fmicb.2024.1504418 (PMC11701221; doi:10.3389/fmicb.2024.1504418)
Supplement: Supplementary file 3 [file Data_Sheet_3.ZIP › pRM5L2-Int-WT.gb]

LOCUS       Undefined 7982 bp DNA circular 15-NOV-2019
DEFINITION  pTn4001mini_Recipient-MCS-M5-Link2-[XhoI-YFP-NcoI]
FEATURES             Location/Qualifiers
     source          1..7982
                     /organism=""
     misc_feature    576..599
                     /locus_tag="M13_For"
                     /gene="M13_For"
                     /note="M13_For"
     misc_feature    653..658
                     /locus_tag="KpnI"
                     /gene="KpnI"
                     /note="Start of the construct"
     regulatory      684..700
                     /locus_tag="P1"
                     /gene="Promoter"
                     /note="Transposase promoter"
     misc_feature    701..701
                     /locus_tag="TSS_1"
                     /gene="TSS"
                     /note="TSS"
     regulatory      714..722
                     /locus_tag="RBS1"
                     /gene="RBS"
                     /note="Transposase rbs"
     CDS             737..1909
                     /locus_tag="transposase"
                     /gene="transposase"
                     /transl_table=4
                     /product="transposase from Tn4001 transposon"
     misc_feature    1859..1881
                     /locus_tag="S1"
                     /gene="S1"
                     /note="S1"
     regulatory      1916..1949
                     /locus_tag="T1"
                     /gene="Terminator"
                     /note="Transposase terminator"
     regulatory      1964..1989
                     /locus_tag="OIR"
                     /gene="OIR"
                     /note="Integration repeat"
     regulatory      complement(1996..2033)
                     /locus_tag="T3"
                     /gene="Terminator"
                     /note="Terminator"
     misc_feature    2035..2040
                     /locus_tag="XbaI"
                     /gene="XbaI"
                     /note="XbaI, 1x Tango buffer for digestion with PaeI"
     misc_feature    2044..2049
                     /locus_tag="SphI(PaeI)"
                     /gene="SphI(PaeI)"
                     /note="SphI(PaeI)"
     misc_feature    2053..2058
                     /locus_tag="ApaI"
                     /gene="ApaI"
                     /note="ApaI, B buffer for double gisgestion with PaeI"
     regulatory      2099..2115
                     /locus_tag="P2"
                     /gene="Promoter"
                     /note="tetM promoter"
     misc_feature    2116..2116
                     /locus_tag="TSS_2"
                     /gene="TSS"
                     /note="tetM TSS"
     regulatory      2129..2134
                     /locus_tag="RBS_2"
                     /gene="RBS"
                     /note="tetM RBS"
     CDS             2148..4067
                     /locus_tag="tetM"
                     /gene="tetM"
                     /transl_table=4
                     /product="Tetracycline resistance protein"
     misc_feature    complement(2157..2180)
                     /locus_tag="W3"
                     /gene="W3 primer"
                     /note="Primer"
     misc_feature    3994..4013
                     /locus_tag="W2"
                     /gene="W2 primer"
                     /note="primer"
     regulatory      4077..4093
                     /locus_tag="P_3"
                     /gene="Promoter"
                     /note="Strong promoter for recombinant expression"
     misc_feature    4094..4094
                     /locus_tag="TSS_3"
                     /gene="TSS_3"
                     /note="TSS_3"
     regulatory      4104..4112
                     /locus_tag="RBS_3"
                     /gene="RBS"
                     /note="Strong RBS for recombinant expression"
     CDS             4892..5632
                     /locus_tag="YFP"
                     /gene="YFP"
                     /transl_table=4
                     /product="YFP"
     misc_feature    5633..5638
                     /locus_tag="NcoI"
                     /gene="NcoI"
                     /note="NcoI 2x Tango buffer for double digest"
     regulatory      5649..5688
                     /locus_tag="T2"
                     /gene="Terminator"
                     /note="tetM terminator"
     regulatory      5695..5728
                     /locus_tag="LoxB-Right"
                     /gene="LoxB-Right"
                     /note="Exchange repeat"
     regulatory      5735..5760
                     /locus_tag="IIR"
                     /gene="IIR"
                     /note="Integration repeat"
     misc_feature    5762..5767
                     /locus_tag="BstZI"
                     /gene="BstZI"
                     /note="End of the construct"
     misc_feature    complement(5848..5871)
                     /locus_tag="M13_rev"
                     /gene="M13_rev"
                     /note="M13_rev"
     regulatory      complement(5851..5885)
                     /locus_tag="Lac operator"
                     /gene="Lac operator"
                     /note="Lac operator"
     regulatory      complement(5885..5914)
                     /locus_tag="Lac promoter"
                     /gene="Lac promoter"
                     /note="Lac promoter"
     CDS             complement(6997..7857)
                     /locus_tag="beta-lactamase"
                     /gene="beta-lactamase"
                     /transl_table=4
                     /product="beta-lactamase, ampicillin resistance protein"
     CDS             4121..4834
                     /locus_tag="mMaple2"
                     /gene="mMaple2"
                     /transl_table=4
                     /product="mMaple2"
     regulatory      4850..4856
                     /locus_tag="core"
                     /gene="core"
                     /note="WhiA binding site core motif"
     regulatory      4865..4869
                     /locus_tag="aux"
                     /gene="aux"
                     /note="WhiA binding site auxiliary motif"
ORIGIN
        1 cacctaaatt gtaagcgtta atattttgtt aaaattcgcg ttaaattttt gttaaatcag
       61 ctcatttttt aaccaatagg ccgaaatcgg caaaatccct tataaatcaa aagaatagac
      121 cgagataggg tnnnnnnnnn nnnnnnnnnn nnnnnnnnnn nnnnnnnnaa agaacgtgga
      181 ctccaacgtc aaaggnnnnn nnnnnnnnnn nnnnnnnnnn nnnnnnnnnn nnnnnnnnnn
      241 nnnntnnnnn nnnnnnnnnn nnnnnnnnnn nnnnnnnnnn nnnnnnnnnn nnnnnnnnnn
      301 nnnnnnnnnn nnnnnnnnnn nnnnnnnnnn nnnnnngnnn nnnnnnnnnn nnnnnnnnnn
      361 nnnnnnnnnn nnnnnnnnnn nnnnnnnnnn nnnnnnnnnn nnnnnnnnnn nnnnnnnnnn
      421 nnnnnnnnnn nnnnnnnnnn nnnnnnnnnn nnnnnnnnnn ncccattcgc cattcaggct
      481 gcgcaactgt tgggaagggc gatcggtgcg ggcctcttcg ctattacgcc agctggcgaa
      541 agggggatgt gctgcaaggc gattaagttg ggtaacgcca gggttttccc agtcacgacg
      601 ttgtaaaacg acggccagtg aattgtaata cgactcacta tagggcgaat tgggtaccat
      661 attcttcttt aagaaataat taatatggta taatatttta gttagaaaaa tttgaaagga
      721 ggtaataaca agatctatga ctcaagttca ttttacacta aaatcagaag aaatccaatc
      781 tatcatcgag tattctgtaa aggatgacgt ttctaaaaac attttaacca ctgtttttaa
      841 ccaattaatg gaaaatcaaa gaacagaata tatccaagca aaggaatacg aacgcacgga
      901 aaatcgtcaa tcacaacgca acggatacta cgaaagatca ttcactacta gagttggtac
      961 cttggaatta aaagtaccac ggactagaga cggacatttt tcaccaactg tattcgaacg
     1021 ttatcaacga aatgaaaaag cattaatggc ttctatgtta gaaatgtacg tttcaggtgt
     1081 ttctaccaga aaagtttcta aaattgtaga agagctatgt ggaaaatcag tttcaaaatc
     1141 atttgtatca tctttaaccg aacaattaga accgatggtc aatgaatgac aaaaccgttt
     1201 attatctgaa aaaaattatc cttatttaat gacagatgtt ctttacatca aagttagaga
     1261 ggaaaatcga gttctctcaa aatcatgtca cattgctatt gggattacaa aagatggtga
     1321 tcgtgaaatc attggattta tgattcaatc tggtgaatca gaagagacat gaactacttt
     1381 ttttgaatac ttaaaagagc gtggcttgca aggaacagaa ttagtaattt cagatgcaca
     1441 taagggtctt gtgtctgcga taagaaaatc atttactaac gtctcatgac aaagatgtca
     1501 agttcatttc ttaagaaata tttttacaac tatacctaaa aaaaattcta aatcatttag
     1561 agaagcggtg aaaggaatct ttaaatttac cgatataaat ttggcacgtg aagcaaagaa
     1621 tcgtttaatc catgattata ttgatcagcc aaaatattca aaagcttgtg cgtctttaga
     1681 tgatggtttt gaagatgcat ttcaatacac tgtccaaggt aattctcata accgcttaaa
     1741 atcaacaaat ctcatagaac gtttgaatca agaagttcga cgtagagaaa aaatcattag
     1801 aatttttcct aaccagactt ctgcgaatcg gttaattggg gccgttttaa tggatcttca
     1861 cgatgagtga atctattctt caagaaaata tatcaatttt gataaataag tcgacaaaac
     1921 gacaccatta atttggtgtc gtttttttta ttattatgat atcgataaag tccgtataat
     1981 tgtgtaaaag aattcaaaaa agaaaacagt taccaagaca attggtaact gttatctaga
     2041 taagcatgct atgggccctg aattcctgaa caatcagtta agtaatttta cttaatgata
     2101 tgttataata tttcagttag aaaaatttaa ggagaaataa cggatccatg aagattatta
     2161 acatcggtgt acttgctcac gttgatgctg gcaagactac tctaactgaa tctttattat
     2221 ataactcagg tgcaattaca gaattagggt ctgtagacaa aggtaccaca cgcacagata
     2281 atactttatt agagcgtcaa agaggtatta ctattcaaac gggtatcact tcatttcaat
     2341 gagaaaatac gaaagttaat atcattgaca ctcccgggca tatggatttc cttgctgaag
     2401 tatacagatc attatctgta ttagatggag ctatactatt gatttcagct aaagatggtg
     2461 ttcaagcaca gactcgcatc ttatttcacg cattaagaaa gatggggatt cctacaattt
     2521 tcttcatcaa caaaatagat caaaacggga ttgacttatc aactgtctat caagatatta
     2581 aagaaaagtt atcagcggaa attgtaatta aacaaaaagt tgaattgtat ccaaatgttt
     2641 gtgtaacgaa ttttactgaa tctgaacaat gggatacagt tatcgagggt aacgatgatc
     2701 tattagagaa atacatgtct ggtaaatcat tagaggcttt ggaactagaa caagaagaat
     2761 ctattcgttt ccagaattgt tcactttttc cattatatca tggctcagcc aagtccaata
     2821 ttggaatcga caacttgatt gaagtcatta ctaacaaatt ctattcttca actcatcgtg
     2881 gtccttcaga actatgtggt aatgttttta aaatagaata tacgaaaaag agacaaagat
     2941 tagcttatat tcgactttat tctggtgttc tacacctaag agattcagtc cgagtttctg
     3001 agaaagaaaa aattaaagtt acggagatgt acacgtcaat caatggtgag ctatgtaaaa
     3061 ttgatcgtgc ttattcaggt gaaattgtta ttttacaaaa tgagttttta aagttaaatt
     3121 ctgtattagg ggataccaaa ttattaccac aaagaaaaaa aatagaaaat ccacatccac
     3181 ttctacaaac taccgttgaa ccatcaaaac cagaacaaag agagatgtta ttggatgcgt
     3241 tattagaaat ttcagactca gaccctctac tacgatacta tgtagattca accacacacg
     3301 aaattatcct atcttttcta ggtaaagttc aaatggaagt aatttcagct ttattacaag
     3361 aaaaatacca tgttgaaatc gaaatcactg aaccaactgt tatttatatg gaaagacctt
     3421 taaaaaatgc agaatatact atccatattg aagttcctcc aaacccattt tgagcatcga
     3481 ttggtctttc tgtttcacct ctaccattag gatcaggtat gcaatatgag tcatctgtgt
     3541 cattaggtta tttaaatcaa tcatttcaaa atgctgttat ggaaggcatc agatatgggt
     3601 gtgaacaggg tctttatggt tggaatgtta ctgattgtaa aatctgcttc aaatacgggt
     3661 tatattattc gccggtatct actccagctg attttagaat gttagctcct atcgtgttgg
     3721 aacaagttct taagaaagca ggtactgaat tactagaacc atacttatct ttcaagatct
     3781 acgcaccaca agaatattta tcacgtgctt ataacgatgc accaaaatac tgtgccaata
     3841 ttgttgatac tcaattgaaa aacaatgaag taatcctatc aggtgaaatc ccggcaagat
     3901 gtattcaaga atatcgatct gatttaacat tttttacaaa cggacggtct gtttgtttaa
     3961 ccgagttaaa gggttatcat gtaactactg gtgaacctgt atgccaaccg aggagaccaa
     4021 attcacgtat cgataaagtt cgttacatgt tcaataaaat tacttaactg cagtattatg
     4081 ttataattat tcagtattaa actgaaagga ggatacagat atggtttcaa aaggtgaaga
     4141 aacaatcatg tctgttatca agcctgacat gaaaatcaaa ttaagaatgg aaggtaatgt
     4201 aaacggtcat gcattcgtaa tcgagggtga agggtctggt aaaccgtttg aaggaattca
     4261 aacaattgat ttagaagtta aggagggtgc tcctttacca tttgcttatg atatcttaac
     4321 taccgctttt cactatggaa atcgtgtgtt tacaaaatat ccagaagaca tccctgatta
     4381 cttcaaacaa tcatttcctg aaggttattc ttgggaacga tcaatgactt atgaagatgg
     4441 tggtatctgt aatgctacta acgatatcac aatggaagaa gattctttca tcaataagat
     4501 ccatttcaaa ggtacaaact ttcctccaaa cggtcctgta atgcaaaaac gtactgttgg
     4561 atgagaggtt tcaactgaga agatgtatgt tcgtgatggt gtgttaaaag gtgatgttaa
     4621 aatgaaacta ttacttaagg gtggttctca ctatagatgt gactttcgaa ctacctataa
     4681 ggttaaacaa aaagcggtta aactaccaga tgcacacttt gttgatcacc gtattgaaat
     4741 cttatcacat gacaaagatt acaacaaagt gaagttatat gaacacgctg tggctcgtaa
     4801 ctcaacagat tctatggatg agttatataa gtaaggcgaa aagattgctg atacaccaaa
     4861 aaccgttgtc aagtatcagg aggataaaga gatggtttca aaaggtgaag aacttttcac
     4921 aggtgttgtg ccaattctag tggaactaga tggtgatgtt aatggtcata aattttctgt
     4981 ttcaggagaa ggggagggtg atgcgactta tggtaagctt actttaaaat ttatctgtac
     5041 tactggtaaa ctaccggttc cttgacctac attagttaca acttttggtt atggattaca
     5101 atgctttgca cgatatccgg atcacatgaa acaacacgac ttctttaaat cggctatgcc
     5161 agaaggttat gttcaagaac gtacgatttt ttttaaagat gatggtaatt ataaaacgag
     5221 agctgaagtt aagtttgaag gagatacttt agttaatcga attgaattaa aaggtatcga
     5281 ttttaaagaa gatggtaaca tcttaggtca caaattagaa tataattata attctcacaa
     5341 tgtttatatc atggctgata aacaaaaaaa tggaattaaa gttaatttta aaattcgtca
     5401 caatatcgag gatggttctg tacaactagc tgaccactat caacaaaata cgcctattgg
     5461 tgatgggcca gttctactac cagataacca ttatttatca tatcaatcag cattatcaaa
     5521 agatccaaat gaaaagcgag atcatatggt tttattagaa ttcgttactg cagcaggaat
     5581 cactcttggt atggatgaac tttataaacc taaaaagaaa agaaaagttt aaccatggac
     5641 atctgcagaa aatcttgtta gggaataaca agattttttt atttatttac tagtataact
     5701 tcgtatagca tacattatac gaataacgac tagtttttac acaggagtct ggacttgact
     5761 gcggccgcca ccgcggtgga gctccagctt ttgttccctt tagtgagggt taattgcgcg
     5821 cttggcgtaa tcatggtcat agctgtttcc tgtgtgaaat tgttatccgc tcacaattcc
     5881 acacaacata cgagccggaa gcataaagtg taaagcctgg ggtgcctaat gagtgagcta
     5941 actcacatta attgcgttgc gctcactgcc cgctttccag tcgggaaacc tgtcgtgcca
     6001 gctgcattaa tgaatcggcc aacgcgcggg gagaggcggt ttgcgtattg ggcgctcttc
     6061 cgcttcctcg ctcactgact cgctgcgctc ggtcgttcgg ctgcggcgag cggtatcagc
     6121 tcactcaaag gcggtaatac ggttatccac agaatcaggg gataacgcag gaaagaacat
     6181 gtgagcaaaa ggccagcaaa aggccaggaa ccgtaaaaag gccgcgttgc tggcgttttt
     6241 ccataggctc cgcccccctg acgagcatca caaaaatcga cgctcaagtc agaggtggcg
     6301 aaacccgaca ggactataaa gataccaggc gtttccccct ggaagctccc tcgtgcgctc
     6361 tcctgttccg accctgccgc ttaccggata cctgtccgcc tttctccctt cgggaagcgt
     6421 ggcgctttct catagctcac gctgtaggta tctcagttcg gtgtaggtcg ttcgctccaa
     6481 gctgggctgt gtgcacgaac cccccgttca gcccgaccgc tgcgccttat ccggtaacta
     6541 tcgtcttgag tccaacccgg taagacacga cttatcgcca ctggcagcag ccactggtaa
     6601 caggattagc agagcgaggt atgtaggcgg tgctacagag ttcttgaagt ggtggcctaa
     6661 ctacggctac actagaagga cagtatttgg tatctgcgct ctgctgaagc cagttacctt
     6721 cggaaaaaga gttggtagct cttgatccgg caaacaaacc accgctggta gcggtggttt
     6781 ttttgtttgc aagcagcaga ttacgcgcag aaaaaaagga tctcaagaag atcctttgat
     6841 cttttctacg gggtctgacg ctcagtggaa cgaaaactca cgttaaggga ttttggtcat
     6901 gagattatca aaaaggatct tcacctagat ccttttaaat taaaaatgaa gttttaaatc
     6961 aatctaaagt atatatgagt aaacttggtc tgacagttac caatgcttaa tcagtgaggc
     7021 acctatctca gcgatctgtc tatttcgttc atccatagtt gcctgactcc ccgtcgtgta
     7081 gataactacg atacgggagg gcttaccatc tggccccagt gctgcaatga taccgcgaga
     7141 cccacgctca ccggctccag atttatcagc aataaaccag ccagccggaa gggccgagcg
     7201 cagaagtggt cctgcaactt tatccgcctc catccagtct attaattgtt gccgggaagc
     7261 tagagtaagt agttcgccag ttaatagttt gcgcaacgtt gttgccattg ctacaggcat
     7321 cgtggtgtca cgctcgtcgt ttggtatggc ttcattcagc tccggttccc aacgatcaag
     7381 gcgagttaca tgatccccca tgttgtgcaa aaaagcggtt agctccttcg gtcctccgat
     7441 cgttgtcaga agtaagttgg ccgcagtgtt atcactcatg gttatggcag cactgcataa
     7501 ttctcttact gtcatgccat ccgtaagatg cttttctgtg actggtgagt actcaaccaa
     7561 gtcattctga gaatagtgta tgcggcgacc gagttgctct tgcccggcgt caatacggga
     7621 taataccgcg ccacatagca gaactttaaa agtgctcatc attggaaaac gttcttcggg
     7681 gcgaaaactc tcaaggatct taccgctgtt gagatccagt tcgatgtaac ccactcgtgc
     7741 acccaactga tcttcagcat cttttacttt caccagcgtt tctgggtgag caaaaacagg
     7801 aaggcaaaat gccgcaaaaa agggaataag ggcgacacgg aaatgttgaa tactcatact
     7861 cttccttttt caatattatt gaagcattta tcagggttat tgtctcatga gcggatacat
     7921 atttgaatgt atttagaaaa ataaacaaat aggggttccg cgcacatttc cccgaaaagt
     7981 gc
//
