# Supplementary material for: WhiA transcription factor provides feedback loop between translation and energy production in a genome-reduced bacterium
Source: Front Microbiol. 2024 Dec 23;15:1504418. doi: 10.3389/fmicb.2024.1504418 (PMC11701221; doi:10.3389/fmicb.2024.1504418)
Supplement: Supplementary file 3 [file Data_Sheet_3.ZIP › pRM5L2-PWhiA-M1-GFP.gb]

LOCUS       Undefined 7256 bp DNA circular 15-NOV-2019
DEFINITION  pTn4001mini_Recipient-MCS-M5-Link2-[PaeI-EGFP-XbaI]-PWhiA-M1
FEATURES             Location/Qualifiers
     source          1..7256
                     /organism=""
     misc_feature    576..599
                     /locus_tag="M13_For"
                     /gene="M13_For"
                     /note="M13_For"
     misc_feature    653..658
                     /locus_tag="KpnI"
                     /gene="KpnI"
                     /note="Start of the construct"
     regulatory      684..700
                     /locus_tag="P1"
                     /gene="Promoter"
                     /note="Transposase promoter"
     misc_feature    701..701
                     /locus_tag="TSS_1"
                     /gene="TSS"
                     /note="TSS"
     regulatory      714..722
                     /locus_tag="RBS1"
                     /gene="RBS"
                     /note="Transposase rbs"
     CDS             737..1909
                     /locus_tag="transposase"
                     /gene="transposase"
                     /transl_table=4
                     /product="transposase from Tn4001 transposon"
     misc_feature    1859..1881
                     /locus_tag="S1"
                     /gene="S1"
                     /note="S1"
     regulatory      1916..1949
                     /locus_tag="T1"
                     /gene="Terminator"
                     /note="Transposase terminator"
     regulatory      1964..1989
                     /locus_tag="OIR"
                     /gene="OIR"
                     /note="Integration repeat"
     regulatory      complement(1996..2033)
                     /locus_tag="T3"
                     /gene="Terminator"
                     /note="Terminator"
     misc_feature    2035..2040
                     /locus_tag="XbaI"
                     /gene="XbaI"
                     /note="XbaI, 1x Tango buffer for digestion with PaeI"
     CDS             complement(2041..2760)
                     /locus_tag="EGFP"
                     /gene="EGFP"
                     /transl_table=4
                     /product="EGFP"
     misc_feature    2761..2766
                     /locus_tag="SphI(PaeI)"
                     /gene="SphI(PaeI)"
                     /note="SphI(PaeI)"
     regulatory      complement(2771..2775)
                     /locus_tag="aux"
                     /gene="aux"
                     /note="WhiA binding site auxiliary motif"
     regulatory      complement(2784..2790)
                     /locus_tag="core"
                     /gene="core"
                     /note="WhiA binding site core motif"
     misc_feature    complement(2786..2786)
                     /locus_tag="Mut_1"
                     /gene="Mut_1"
                     /note="C->G substitution"
     misc_feature    complement(2813..2813)
                     /locus_tag="TSS_4"
                     /gene="TSS_4"
                     /note="Transcription start site"
     regulatory      complement(2820..2825)
                     /locus_tag="-10_box"
                     /gene="-10_box"
                     /note="-10-box"
     misc_feature    2834..2839
                     /locus_tag="ApaI"
                     /gene="ApaI"
                     /note="ApaI, B buffer for double gisgestion with PaeI"
     regulatory      2880..2896
                     /locus_tag="P2"
                     /gene="Promoter"
                     /note="tetM promoter"
     misc_feature    2897..2897
                     /locus_tag="TSS_2"
                     /gene="TSS"
                     /note="tetM TSS"
     regulatory      2910..2915
                     /locus_tag="RBS_2"
                     /gene="RBS"
                     /note="tetM RBS"
     CDS             2929..4848
                     /locus_tag="tetM"
                     /gene="tetM"
                     /transl_table=4
                     /product="Tetracycline resistance protein"
     misc_feature    complement(2938..2961)
                     /locus_tag="W3"
                     /gene="W3 primer"
                     /note="Primer"
     misc_feature    4775..4794
                     /locus_tag="W2"
                     /gene="W2 primer"
                     /note="primer"
     regulatory      4858..4874
                     /locus_tag="P_3"
                     /gene="Promoter"
                     /note="Strong promoter for recombinant expression"
     misc_feature    4875..4875
                     /locus_tag="TSS_3"
                     /gene="TSS_3"
                     /note="TSS_3"
     regulatory      4885..4893
                     /locus_tag="RBS_3"
                     /gene="RBS"
                     /note="Strong RBS for recombinant expression"
     misc_feature    4897..4902
                     /locus_tag="XhoI"
                     /gene="XhoI"
                     /note="XhoI 2x Tango buffer for double digest"
     misc_feature    4907..4912
                     /locus_tag="NcoI"
                     /gene="NcoI"
                     /note="NcoI 2x Tango buffer for double digest"
     regulatory      4923..4962
                     /locus_tag="T2"
                     /gene="Terminator"
                     /note="tetM terminator"
     regulatory      4969..5002
                     /locus_tag="LoxB-Right"
                     /gene="LoxB-Right"
                     /note="Exchange repeat"
     regulatory      5009..5034
                     /locus_tag="IIR"
                     /gene="IIR"
                     /note="Integration repeat"
     misc_feature    5036..5041
                     /locus_tag="BstZI"
                     /gene="BstZI"
                     /note="End of the construct"
     misc_feature    complement(5122..5145)
                     /locus_tag="M13_rev"
                     /gene="M13_rev"
                     /note="M13_rev"
     regulatory      complement(5125..5159)
                     /locus_tag="Lac operator"
                     /gene="Lac operator"
                     /note="Lac operator"
     regulatory      complement(5159..5188)
                     /locus_tag="Lac promoter"
                     /gene="Lac promoter"
                     /note="Lac promoter"
     CDS             complement(6271..7131)
                     /locus_tag="beta-lactamase"
                     /gene="beta-lactamase"
                     /transl_table=4
                     /product="beta-lactamase, ampicillin resistance protein"
ORIGIN
        1 cacctaaatt gtaagcgtta atattttgtt aaaattcgcg ttaaattttt gttaaatcag
       61 ctcatttttt aaccaatagg ccgaaatcgg caaaatccct tataaatcaa aagaatagac
      121 cgagataggg tnnnnnnnnn nnnnnnnnnn nnnnnnnnnn nnnnnnnnaa agaacgtgga
      181 ctccaacgtc aaaggnnnnn nnnnnnnnnn nnnnnnnnnn nnnnnnnnnn nnnnnnnnnn
      241 nnnntnnnnn nnnnnnnnnn nnnnnnnnnn nnnnnnnnnn nnnnnnnnnn nnnnnnnnnn
      301 nnnnnnnnnn nnnnnnnnnn nnnnnnnnnn nnnnnngnnn nnnnnnnnnn nnnnnnnnnn
      361 nnnnnnnnnn nnnnnnnnnn nnnnnnnnnn nnnnnnnnnn nnnnnnnnnn nnnnnnnnnn
      421 nnnnnnnnnn nnnnnnnnnn nnnnnnnnnn nnnnnnnnnn ncccattcgc cattcaggct
      481 gcgcaactgt tgggaagggc gatcggtgcg ggcctcttcg ctattacgcc agctggcgaa
      541 agggggatgt gctgcaaggc gattaagttg ggtaacgcca gggttttccc agtcacgacg
      601 ttgtaaaacg acggccagtg aattgtaata cgactcacta tagggcgaat tgggtaccat
      661 attcttcttt aagaaataat taatatggta taatatttta gttagaaaaa tttgaaagga
      721 ggtaataaca agatctatga ctcaagttca ttttacacta aaatcagaag aaatccaatc
      781 tatcatcgag tattctgtaa aggatgacgt ttctaaaaac attttaacca ctgtttttaa
      841 ccaattaatg gaaaatcaaa gaacagaata tatccaagca aaggaatacg aacgcacgga
      901 aaatcgtcaa tcacaacgca acggatacta cgaaagatca ttcactacta gagttggtac
      961 cttggaatta aaagtaccac ggactagaga cggacatttt tcaccaactg tattcgaacg
     1021 ttatcaacga aatgaaaaag cattaatggc ttctatgtta gaaatgtacg tttcaggtgt
     1081 ttctaccaga aaagtttcta aaattgtaga agagctatgt ggaaaatcag tttcaaaatc
     1141 atttgtatca tctttaaccg aacaattaga accgatggtc aatgaatgac aaaaccgttt
     1201 attatctgaa aaaaattatc cttatttaat gacagatgtt ctttacatca aagttagaga
     1261 ggaaaatcga gttctctcaa aatcatgtca cattgctatt gggattacaa aagatggtga
     1321 tcgtgaaatc attggattta tgattcaatc tggtgaatca gaagagacat gaactacttt
     1381 ttttgaatac ttaaaagagc gtggcttgca aggaacagaa ttagtaattt cagatgcaca
     1441 taagggtctt gtgtctgcga taagaaaatc atttactaac gtctcatgac aaagatgtca
     1501 agttcatttc ttaagaaata tttttacaac tatacctaaa aaaaattcta aatcatttag
     1561 agaagcggtg aaaggaatct ttaaatttac cgatataaat ttggcacgtg aagcaaagaa
     1621 tcgtttaatc catgattata ttgatcagcc aaaatattca aaagcttgtg cgtctttaga
     1681 tgatggtttt gaagatgcat ttcaatacac tgtccaaggt aattctcata accgcttaaa
     1741 atcaacaaat ctcatagaac gtttgaatca agaagttcga cgtagagaaa aaatcattag
     1801 aatttttcct aaccagactt ctgcgaatcg gttaattggg gccgttttaa tggatcttca
     1861 cgatgagtga atctattctt caagaaaata tatcaatttt gataaataag tcgacaaaac
     1921 gacaccatta atttggtgtc gtttttttta ttattatgat atcgataaag tccgtataat
     1981 tgtgtaaaag aattcaaaaa agaaaacagt taccaagaca attggtaact gttatctaga
     2041 ttacttgtac agctcgtcca tgccgagagt gatcccggcg gcggtcacga actccagcag
     2101 gaccatgtga tcgcgcttct cgttggggtc tttgctcagg gcggactggg tgctcaggta
     2161 gtggttgtcg ggcagcagca cggggccgtc gccgatgggg gtgttctgct ggtagtggtc
     2221 ggcgagctgc acgctgccgt cctcgatgtt gtggcggatc ttgaagttca ccttgatgcc
     2281 gttcttctgc ttgtcggcca tgatatagac gttgtggctg ttgtagttgt actccagctt
     2341 gtgccccagg atgttgccgt cctccttgaa gtcgatgccc ttcagctcga tgcggttcac
     2401 cagggtgtcg ccctcgaact tcacctcggc gcgggtcttg tagttgccgt cgtccttgaa
     2461 gaagatggtg cgctcctgga cgtagccttc gggcatggcg gacttgaaga agtcgtgctg
     2521 cttcatgtgg tcggggtagc ggctgaagca ctgcacgccg taggtcaggg tggtcacgag
     2581 ggtgggccag ggcacgggca gcttgccggt ggtgcagatg aacttcaggg tcagcttgcc
     2641 gtaggtggca tcgccctcgc cctcgccgga cacgctgaac ttgtggccgt ttacgtcgcc
     2701 gtccagctcg accaggatgg gcaccacccc ggtgaacagc tcctcgccct tgctcaccat
     2761 gcatgccttg acaacggttt ttggtctatc agcaatcttt tcaaaacgcc aacttgtaaa
     2821 ttataccaga ttagggccct gaattcctga acaatcagtt aagtaatttt acttaatgat
     2881 atgttataat atttcagtta gaaaaattta aggagaaata acggatccat gaagattatt
     2941 aacatcggtg tacttgctca cgttgatgct ggcaagacta ctctaactga atctttatta
     3001 tataactcag gtgcaattac agaattaggg tctgtagaca aaggtaccac acgcacagat
     3061 aatactttat tagagcgtca aagaggtatt actattcaaa cgggtatcac ttcatttcaa
     3121 tgagaaaata cgaaagttaa tatcattgac actcccgggc atatggattt ccttgctgaa
     3181 gtatacagat cattatctgt attagatgga gctatactat tgatttcagc taaagatggt
     3241 gttcaagcac agactcgcat cttatttcac gcattaagaa agatggggat tcctacaatt
     3301 ttcttcatca acaaaataga tcaaaacggg attgacttat caactgtcta tcaagatatt
     3361 aaagaaaagt tatcagcgga aattgtaatt aaacaaaaag ttgaattgta tccaaatgtt
     3421 tgtgtaacga attttactga atctgaacaa tgggatacag ttatcgaggg taacgatgat
     3481 ctattagaga aatacatgtc tggtaaatca ttagaggctt tggaactaga acaagaagaa
     3541 tctattcgtt tccagaattg ttcacttttt ccattatatc atggctcagc caagtccaat
     3601 attggaatcg acaacttgat tgaagtcatt actaacaaat tctattcttc aactcatcgt
     3661 ggtccttcag aactatgtgg taatgttttt aaaatagaat atacgaaaaa gagacaaaga
     3721 ttagcttata ttcgacttta ttctggtgtt ctacacctaa gagattcagt ccgagtttct
     3781 gagaaagaaa aaattaaagt tacggagatg tacacgtcaa tcaatggtga gctatgtaaa
     3841 attgatcgtg cttattcagg tgaaattgtt attttacaaa atgagttttt aaagttaaat
     3901 tctgtattag gggataccaa attattacca caaagaaaaa aaatagaaaa tccacatcca
     3961 cttctacaaa ctaccgttga accatcaaaa ccagaacaaa gagagatgtt attggatgcg
     4021 ttattagaaa tttcagactc agaccctcta ctacgatact atgtagattc aaccacacac
     4081 gaaattatcc tatcttttct aggtaaagtt caaatggaag taatttcagc tttattacaa
     4141 gaaaaatacc atgttgaaat cgaaatcact gaaccaactg ttatttatat ggaaagacct
     4201 ttaaaaaatg cagaatatac tatccatatt gaagttcctc caaacccatt ttgagcatcg
     4261 attggtcttt ctgtttcacc tctaccatta ggatcaggta tgcaatatga gtcatctgtg
     4321 tcattaggtt atttaaatca atcatttcaa aatgctgtta tggaaggcat cagatatggg
     4381 tgtgaacagg gtctttatgg ttggaatgtt actgattgta aaatctgctt caaatacggg
     4441 ttatattatt cgccggtatc tactccagct gattttagaa tgttagctcc tatcgtgttg
     4501 gaacaagttc ttaagaaagc aggtactgaa ttactagaac catacttatc tttcaagatc
     4561 tacgcaccac aagaatattt atcacgtgct tataacgatg caccaaaata ctgtgccaat
     4621 attgttgata ctcaattgaa aaacaatgaa gtaatcctat caggtgaaat cccggcaaga
     4681 tgtattcaag aatatcgatc tgatttaaca ttttttacaa acggacggtc tgtttgttta
     4741 accgagttaa agggttatca tgtaactact ggtgaacctg tatgccaacc gaggagacca
     4801 aattcacgta tcgataaagt tcgttacatg ttcaataaaa ttacttaact gcagtattat
     4861 gttataatta ttcagtatta aactgaaagg aggatactcg agagtaccat ggacatctgc
     4921 agaaaatctt gttagggaat aacaagattt ttttatttat ttactagtat aacttcgtat
     4981 agcatacatt atacgaataa cgactagttt ttacacagga gtctggactt gactgcggcc
     5041 gccaccgcgg tggagctcca gcttttgttc cctttagtga gggttaattg cgcgcttggc
     5101 gtaatcatgg tcatagctgt ttcctgtgtg aaattgttat ccgctcacaa ttccacacaa
     5161 catacgagcc ggaagcataa agtgtaaagc ctggggtgcc taatgagtga gctaactcac
     5221 attaattgcg ttgcgctcac tgcccgcttt ccagtcggga aacctgtcgt gccagctgca
     5281 ttaatgaatc ggccaacgcg cggggagagg cggtttgcgt attgggcgct cttccgcttc
     5341 ctcgctcact gactcgctgc gctcggtcgt tcggctgcgg cgagcggtat cagctcactc
     5401 aaaggcggta atacggttat ccacagaatc aggggataac gcaggaaaga acatgtgagc
     5461 aaaaggccag caaaaggcca ggaaccgtaa aaaggccgcg ttgctggcgt ttttccatag
     5521 gctccgcccc cctgacgagc atcacaaaaa tcgacgctca agtcagaggt ggcgaaaccc
     5581 gacaggacta taaagatacc aggcgtttcc ccctggaagc tccctcgtgc gctctcctgt
     5641 tccgaccctg ccgcttaccg gatacctgtc cgcctttctc ccttcgggaa gcgtggcgct
     5701 ttctcatagc tcacgctgta ggtatctcag ttcggtgtag gtcgttcgct ccaagctggg
     5761 ctgtgtgcac gaaccccccg ttcagcccga ccgctgcgcc ttatccggta actatcgtct
     5821 tgagtccaac ccggtaagac acgacttatc gccactggca gcagccactg gtaacaggat
     5881 tagcagagcg aggtatgtag gcggtgctac agagttcttg aagtggtggc ctaactacgg
     5941 ctacactaga aggacagtat ttggtatctg cgctctgctg aagccagtta ccttcggaaa
     6001 aagagttggt agctcttgat ccggcaaaca aaccaccgct ggtagcggtg gtttttttgt
     6061 ttgcaagcag cagattacgc gcagaaaaaa aggatctcaa gaagatcctt tgatcttttc
     6121 tacggggtct gacgctcagt ggaacgaaaa ctcacgttaa gggattttgg tcatgagatt
     6181 atcaaaaagg atcttcacct agatcctttt aaattaaaaa tgaagtttta aatcaatcta
     6241 aagtatatat gagtaaactt ggtctgacag ttaccaatgc ttaatcagtg aggcacctat
     6301 ctcagcgatc tgtctatttc gttcatccat agttgcctga ctccccgtcg tgtagataac
     6361 tacgatacgg gagggcttac catctggccc cagtgctgca atgataccgc gagacccacg
     6421 ctcaccggct ccagatttat cagcaataaa ccagccagcc ggaagggccg agcgcagaag
     6481 tggtcctgca actttatccg cctccatcca gtctattaat tgttgccggg aagctagagt
     6541 aagtagttcg ccagttaata gtttgcgcaa cgttgttgcc attgctacag gcatcgtggt
     6601 gtcacgctcg tcgtttggta tggcttcatt cagctccggt tcccaacgat caaggcgagt
     6661 tacatgatcc cccatgttgt gcaaaaaagc ggttagctcc ttcggtcctc cgatcgttgt
     6721 cagaagtaag ttggccgcag tgttatcact catggttatg gcagcactgc ataattctct
     6781 tactgtcatg ccatccgtaa gatgcttttc tgtgactggt gagtactcaa ccaagtcatt
     6841 ctgagaatag tgtatgcggc gaccgagttg ctcttgcccg gcgtcaatac gggataatac
     6901 cgcgccacat agcagaactt taaaagtgct catcattgga aaacgttctt cggggcgaaa
     6961 actctcaagg atcttaccgc tgttgagatc cagttcgatg taacccactc gtgcacccaa
     7021 ctgatcttca gcatctttta ctttcaccag cgtttctggg tgagcaaaaa caggaaggca
     7081 aaatgccgca aaaaagggaa taagggcgac acggaaatgt tgaatactca tactcttcct
     7141 ttttcaatat tattgaagca tttatcaggg ttattgtctc atgagcggat acatatttga
     7201 atgtatttag aaaaataaac aaataggggt tccgcgcaca tttccccgaa aagtgc
//
