# Supplementary material for: WhiA transcription factor provides feedback loop between translation and energy production in a genome-reduced bacterium
Source: Front Microbiol. 2024 Dec 23;15:1504418. doi: 10.3389/fmicb.2024.1504418 (PMC11701221; doi:10.3389/fmicb.2024.1504418)
Supplement: Supplementary file 3 [file Data_Sheet_3.ZIP › pRM5L2-PWhiA-M2-GFP.gb]

LOCUS       Undefined 7256 bp DNA circular 15-NOV-2019
DEFINITION  pTn4001mini_Recipient-MCS-M5-Link2-[PaeI-EGFP-XbaI]-PWhiA-M2
FEATURES             Location/Qualifiers
     source          1..7256
                     /organism=""
     misc_feature    576..599
                     /locus_tag="M13_For"
                     /gene="M13_For"
                     /note="M13_For"
     misc_feature    653..658
                     /locus_tag="KpnI"
                     /gene="KpnI"
                     /note="Start of the construct"
     regulatory      684..700
                     /locus_tag="P1"
                     /gene="Promoter"
                     /note="Transposase promoter"
     misc_feature    701..701
                     /locus_tag="TSS_1"
                     /gene="TSS"
                     /note="TSS"
     regulatory      714..722
                     /locus_tag="RBS1"
                     /gene="RBS"
                     /note="Transposase rbs"
     CDS             737..1909
                     /locus_tag="transposase"
                     /gene="transposase"
                     /transl_table=4
                     /product="transposase from Tn4001 transposon"
     misc_feature    1859..1881
                     /locus_tag="S1"
                     /gene="S1"
                     /note="S1"
     regulatory      1916..1949
                     /locus_tag="T1"
                     /gene="Terminator"
                     /note="Transposase terminator"
     regulatory      1964..1989
                     /locus_tag="OIR"
                     /gene="OIR"
                     /note="Integration repeat"
     regulatory      complement(1996..2033)
                     /locus_tag="T3"
                     /gene="Terminator"
                     /note="Terminator"
     misc_feature    2035..2040
                     /locus_tag="XbaI"
                     /gene="XbaI"
                     /note="XbaI, 1x Tango buffer for digestion with PaeI"
     CDS             complement(2041..2760)
                     /locus_tag="EGFP"
                     /gene="EGFP"
                     /transl_table=4
                     /product="EGFP"
     misc_feature    2761..2766
                     /locus_tag="SphI(PaeI)"
                     /gene="SphI(PaeI)"
                     /note="SphI(PaeI)"
     regulatory      complement(2771..2775)
                     /locus_tag="aux"
                     /gene="aux"
                     /note="WhiA binding site auxiliary motif"
     misc_feature    complement(2772..2773)
                     /locus_tag="Mut_1"
                     /gene="Mut_1"
                     /note="TG->AC substitution"
     regulatory      complement(2784..2790)
                     /locus_tag="core"
                     /gene="core"
                     /note="WhiA binding site core motif"
     misc_feature    complement(2813..2813)
                     /locus_tag="TSS_4"
                     /gene="TSS_4"
                     /note="Transcription start site"
     regulatory      complement(2820..2825)
                     /locus_tag="-10_box"
                     /gene="-10_box"
                     /note="-10-box"
     misc_feature    2834..2839
                     /locus_tag="ApaI"
                     /gene="ApaI"
                     /note="ApaI, B buffer for double gisgestion with PaeI"
     regulatory      2880..2896
                     /locus_tag="P2"
                     /gene="Promoter"
                     /note="tetM promoter"
     misc_feature    2897..2897
                     /locus_tag="TSS_2"
                     /gene="TSS"
                     /note="tetM TSS"
     regulatory      2910..2915
                     /locus_tag="RBS_2"
                     /gene="RBS"
                     /note="tetM RBS"
     CDS             2929..4848
                     /locus_tag="tetM"
                     /gene="tetM"
                     /transl_table=4
                     /product="Tetracycline resistance protein"
     misc_feature    complement(2938..2961)
                     /locus_tag="W3"
                     /gene="W3 primer"
                     /note="Primer"
     misc_feature    4775..4794
                     /locus_tag="W2"
                     /gene="W2 primer"
                     /note="primer"
     regulatory      4858..4874
                     /locus_tag="P_3"
                     /gene="Promoter"
                     /note="Strong promoter for recombinant expression"
     misc_feature    4875..4875
                     /locus_tag="TSS_3"
                     /gene="TSS_3"
                     /note="TSS_3"
     regulatory      4885..4893
                     /locus_tag="RBS_3"
                     /gene="RBS"
                     /note="Strong RBS for recombinant expression"
     misc_feature    4897..4902
                     /locus_tag="XhoI"
                     /gene="XhoI"
                     /note="XhoI 2x Tango buffer for double digest"
     misc_feature    4907..4912
                     /locus_tag="NcoI"
                     /gene="NcoI"
                     /note="NcoI 2x Tango buffer for double digest"
     regulatory      4923..4962
                     /locus_tag="T2"
                     /gene="Terminator"
                     /note="tetM terminator"
     regulatory      4969..5002
                     /locus_tag="LoxB-Right"
                     /gene="LoxB-Right"
                     /note="Exchange repeat"
     regulatory      5009..5034
                     /locus_tag="IIR"
                     /gene="IIR"
                     /note="Integration repeat"
     misc_feature    5036..5041
                     /locus_tag="BstZI"
                     /gene="BstZI"
                     /note="End of the construct"
     misc_feature    complement(5122..5145)
                     /locus_tag="M13_rev"
                     /gene="M13_rev"
                     /note="M13_rev"
     regulatory      complement(5125..5159)
                     /locus_tag="Lac operator"
                     /gene="Lac operator"
                     /note="Lac operator"
     regulatory      complement(5159..5188)
                     /locus_tag="Lac promoter"
                     /gene="Lac promoter"
                     /note="Lac promoter"
     CDS             complement(6271..7131)
                     /locus_tag="beta-lactamase"
                     /gene="beta-lactamase"
                     /transl_table=4
                     /product="beta-lactamase, ampicillin resistance protein"
ORIGIN
        1 cacctaaatt gtaagcgtta atattttgtt aaaattcgcg ttaaattttt gttaaatcag
       61 ctcatttttt aaccaatagg ccgaaatcgg caaaatccct tataaatcaa aagaatagac
      121 cgagataggg tnnnnnnnnn nnnnnnnnnn nnnnnnnnnn nnnnnnnnaa agaacgtgga
      181 ctccaacgtc aaaggnnnnn nnnnnnnnnn nnnnnnnnnn nnnnnnnnnn nnnnnnnnnn
      241 nnnntnnnnn nnnnnnnnnn nnnnnnnnnn nnnnnnnnnn nnnnnnnnnn nnnnnnnnnn
      301 nnnnnnnnnn nnnnnnnnnn nnnnnnnnnn nnnnnngnnn nnnnnnnnnn nnnnnnnnnn
      361 nnnnnnnnnn nnnnnnnnnn nnnnnnnnnn nnnnnnnnnn nnnnnnnnnn nnnnnnnnnn
      421 nnnnnnnnnn nnnnnnnnnn nnnnnnnnnn nnnnnnnnnn ncccattcgc cattcaggct
      481 gcgcaactgt tgggaagggc gatcggtgcg ggcctcttcg ctattacgcc agctggcgaa
      541 agggggatgt gctgcaaggc gattaagttg ggtaacgcca gggttttccc agtcacgacg
      601 ttgtaaaacg acggccagtg aattgtaata cgactcacta tagggcgaat tgggtaccat
      661 attcttcttt aagaaataat taatatggta taatatttta gttagaaaaa tttgaaagga
      721 ggtaataaca agatctatga ctcaagttca ttttacacta aaatcagaag aaatccaatc
      781 tatcatcgag tattctgtaa aggatgacgt ttctaaaaac attttaacca ctgtttttaa
      841 ccaattaatg gaaaatcaaa gaacagaata tatccaagca aaggaatacg aacgcacgga
      901 aaatcgtcaa tcacaacgca acggatacta cgaaagatca ttcactacta gagttggtac
      961 cttggaatta aaagtaccac ggactagaga cggacatttt tcaccaactg tattcgaacg
     1021 ttatcaacga aatgaaaaag cattaatggc ttctatgtta gaaatgtacg tttcaggtgt
     1081 ttctaccaga aaagtttcta aaattgtaga agagctatgt ggaaaatcag tttcaaaatc
     1141 atttgtatca tctttaaccg aacaattaga accgatggtc aatgaatgac aaaaccgttt
     1201 attatctgaa aaaaattatc cttatttaat gacagatgtt ctttacatca aagttagaga
     1261 ggaaaatcga gttctctcaa aatcatgtca cattgctatt gggattacaa aagatggtga
     1321 tcgtgaaatc attggattta tgattcaatc tggtgaatca gaagagacat gaactacttt
     1381 ttttgaatac ttaaaagagc gtggcttgca aggaacagaa ttagtaattt cagatgcaca
     1441 taagggtctt gtgtctgcga taagaaaatc atttactaac gtctcatgac aaagatgtca
     1501 agttcatttc ttaagaaata tttttacaac tatacctaaa aaaaattcta aatcatttag
     1561 agaagcggtg aaaggaatct ttaaatttac cgatataaat ttggcacgtg aagcaaagaa
     1621 tcgtttaatc catgattata ttgatcagcc aaaatattca aaagcttgtg cgtctttaga
     1681 tgatggtttt gaagatgcat ttcaatacac tgtccaaggt aattctcata accgcttaaa
     1741 atcaacaaat ctcatagaac gtttgaatca agaagttcga cgtagagaaa aaatcattag
     1801 aatttttcct aaccagactt ctgcgaatcg gttaattggg gccgttttaa tggatcttca
     1861 cgatgagtga atctattctt caagaaaata tatcaatttt gataaataag tcgacaaaac
     1921 gacaccatta atttggtgtc gtttttttta ttattatgat atcgataaag tccgtataat
     1981 tgtgtaaaag aattcaaaaa agaaaacagt taccaagaca attggtaact gttatctaga
     2041 ttacttgtac agctcgtcca tgccgagagt gatcccggcg gcggtcacga actccagcag
     2101 gaccatgtga tcgcgcttct cgttggggtc tttgctcagg gcggactggg tgctcaggta
     2161 gtggttgtcg ggcagcagca cggggccgtc gccgatgggg gtgttctgct ggtagtggtc
     2221 ggcgagctgc acgctgccgt cctcgatgtt gtggcggatc ttgaagttca ccttgatgcc
     2281 gttcttctgc ttgtcggcca tgatatagac gttgtggctg ttgtagttgt actccagctt
     2341 gtgccccagg atgttgccgt cctccttgaa gtcgatgccc ttcagctcga tgcggttcac
     2401 cagggtgtcg ccctcgaact tcacctcggc gcgggtcttg tagttgccgt cgtccttgaa
     2461 gaagatggtg cgctcctgga cgtagccttc gggcatggcg gacttgaaga agtcgtgctg
     2521 cttcatgtgg tcggggtagc ggctgaagca ctgcacgccg taggtcaggg tggtcacgag
     2581 ggtgggccag ggcacgggca gcttgccggt ggtgcagatg aacttcaggg tcagcttgcc
     2641 gtaggtggca tcgccctcgc cctcgccgga cacgctgaac ttgtggccgt ttacgtcgcc
     2701 gtccagctcg accaggatgg gcaccacccc ggtgaacagc tcctcgccct tgctcaccat
     2761 gcatgccttg agtacggttt ttggtgtatc agcaatcttt tcaaaacgcc aacttgtaaa
     2821 ttataccaga ttagggccct gaattcctga acaatcagtt aagtaatttt acttaatgat
     2881 atgttataat atttcagtta gaaaaattta aggagaaata acggatccat gaagattatt
     2941 aacatcggtg tacttgctca cgttgatgct ggcaagacta ctctaactga atctttatta
     3001 tataactcag gtgcaattac agaattaggg tctgtagaca aaggtaccac acgcacagat
     3061 aatactttat tagagcgtca aagaggtatt actattcaaa cgggtatcac ttcatttcaa
     3121 tgagaaaata cgaaagttaa tatcattgac actcccgggc atatggattt ccttgctgaa
     3181 gtatacagat cattatctgt attagatgga gctatactat tgatttcagc taaagatggt
     3241 gttcaagcac agactcgcat cttatttcac gcattaagaa agatggggat tcctacaatt
     3301 ttcttcatca acaaaataga tcaaaacggg attgacttat caactgtcta tcaagatatt
     3361 aaagaaaagt tatcagcgga aattgtaatt aaacaaaaag ttgaattgta tccaaatgtt
     3421 tgtgtaacga attttactga atctgaacaa tgggatacag ttatcgaggg taacgatgat
     3481 ctattagaga aatacatgtc tggtaaatca ttagaggctt tggaactaga acaagaagaa
     3541 tctattcgtt tccagaattg ttcacttttt ccattatatc atggctcagc caagtccaat
     3601 attggaatcg acaacttgat tgaagtcatt actaacaaat tctattcttc aactcatcgt
     3661 ggtccttcag aactatgtgg taatgttttt aaaatagaat atacgaaaaa gagacaaaga
     3721 ttagcttata ttcgacttta ttctggtgtt ctacacctaa gagattcagt ccgagtttct
     3781 gagaaagaaa aaattaaagt tacggagatg tacacgtcaa tcaatggtga gctatgtaaa
     3841 attgatcgtg cttattcagg tgaaattgtt attttacaaa atgagttttt aaagttaaat
     3901 tctgtattag gggataccaa attattacca caaagaaaaa aaatagaaaa tccacatcca
     3961 cttctacaaa ctaccgttga accatcaaaa ccagaacaaa gagagatgtt attggatgcg
     4021 ttattagaaa tttcagactc agaccctcta ctacgatact atgtagattc aaccacacac
     4081 gaaattatcc tatcttttct aggtaaagtt caaatggaag taatttcagc tttattacaa
     4141 gaaaaatacc atgttgaaat cgaaatcact gaaccaactg ttatttatat ggaaagacct
     4201 ttaaaaaatg cagaatatac tatccatatt gaagttcctc caaacccatt ttgagcatcg
     4261 attggtcttt ctgtttcacc tctaccatta ggatcaggta tgcaatatga gtcatctgtg
     4321 tcattaggtt atttaaatca atcatttcaa aatgctgtta tggaaggcat cagatatggg
     4381 tgtgaacagg gtctttatgg ttggaatgtt actgattgta aaatctgctt caaatacggg
     4441 ttatattatt cgccggtatc tactccagct gattttagaa tgttagctcc tatcgtgttg
     4501 gaacaagttc ttaagaaagc aggtactgaa ttactagaac catacttatc tttcaagatc
     4561 tacgcaccac aagaatattt atcacgtgct tataacgatg caccaaaata ctgtgccaat
     4621 attgttgata ctcaattgaa aaacaatgaa gtaatcctat caggtgaaat cccggcaaga
     4681 tgtattcaag aatatcgatc tgatttaaca ttttttacaa acggacggtc tgtttgttta
     4741 accgagttaa agggttatca tgtaactact ggtgaacctg tatgccaacc gaggagacca
     4801 aattcacgta tcgataaagt tcgttacatg ttcaataaaa ttacttaact gcagtattat
     4861 gttataatta ttcagtatta aactgaaagg aggatactcg agagtaccat ggacatctgc
     4921 agaaaatctt gttagggaat aacaagattt ttttatttat ttactagtat aacttcgtat
     4981 agcatacatt atacgaataa cgactagttt ttacacagga gtctggactt gactgcggcc
     5041 gccaccgcgg tggagctcca gcttttgttc cctttagtga gggttaattg cgcgcttggc
     5101 gtaatcatgg tcatagctgt ttcctgtgtg aaattgttat ccgctcacaa ttccacacaa
     5161 catacgagcc ggaagcataa agtgtaaagc ctggggtgcc taatgagtga gctaactcac
     5221 attaattgcg ttgcgctcac tgcccgcttt ccagtcggga aacctgtcgt gccagctgca
     5281 ttaatgaatc ggccaacgcg cggggagagg cggtttgcgt attgggcgct cttccgcttc
     5341 ctcgctcact gactcgctgc gctcggtcgt tcggctgcgg cgagcggtat cagctcactc
     5401 aaaggcggta atacggttat ccacagaatc aggggataac gcaggaaaga acatgtgagc
     5461 aaaaggccag caaaaggcca ggaaccgtaa aaaggccgcg ttgctggcgt ttttccatag
     5521 gctccgcccc cctgacgagc atcacaaaaa tcgacgctca agtcagaggt ggcgaaaccc
     5581 gacaggacta taaagatacc aggcgtttcc ccctggaagc tccctcgtgc gctctcctgt
     5641 tccgaccctg ccgcttaccg gatacctgtc cgcctttctc ccttcgggaa gcgtggcgct
     5701 ttctcatagc tcacgctgta ggtatctcag ttcggtgtag gtcgttcgct ccaagctggg
     5761 ctgtgtgcac gaaccccccg ttcagcccga ccgctgcgcc ttatccggta actatcgtct
     5821 tgagtccaac ccggtaagac acgacttatc gccactggca gcagccactg gtaacaggat
     5881 tagcagagcg aggtatgtag gcggtgctac agagttcttg aagtggtggc ctaactacgg
     5941 ctacactaga aggacagtat ttggtatctg cgctctgctg aagccagtta ccttcggaaa
     6001 aagagttggt agctcttgat ccggcaaaca aaccaccgct ggtagcggtg gtttttttgt
     6061 ttgcaagcag cagattacgc gcagaaaaaa aggatctcaa gaagatcctt tgatcttttc
     6121 tacggggtct gacgctcagt ggaacgaaaa ctcacgttaa gggattttgg tcatgagatt
     6181 atcaaaaagg atcttcacct agatcctttt aaattaaaaa tgaagtttta aatcaatcta
     6241 aagtatatat gagtaaactt ggtctgacag ttaccaatgc ttaatcagtg aggcacctat
     6301 ctcagcgatc tgtctatttc gttcatccat agttgcctga ctccccgtcg tgtagataac
     6361 tacgatacgg gagggcttac catctggccc cagtgctgca atgataccgc gagacccacg
     6421 ctcaccggct ccagatttat cagcaataaa ccagccagcc ggaagggccg agcgcagaag
     6481 tggtcctgca actttatccg cctccatcca gtctattaat tgttgccggg aagctagagt
     6541 aagtagttcg ccagttaata gtttgcgcaa cgttgttgcc attgctacag gcatcgtggt
     6601 gtcacgctcg tcgtttggta tggcttcatt cagctccggt tcccaacgat caaggcgagt
     6661 tacatgatcc cccatgttgt gcaaaaaagc ggttagctcc ttcggtcctc cgatcgttgt
     6721 cagaagtaag ttggccgcag tgttatcact catggttatg gcagcactgc ataattctct
     6781 tactgtcatg ccatccgtaa gatgcttttc tgtgactggt gagtactcaa ccaagtcatt
     6841 ctgagaatag tgtatgcggc gaccgagttg ctcttgcccg gcgtcaatac gggataatac
     6901 cgcgccacat agcagaactt taaaagtgct catcattgga aaacgttctt cggggcgaaa
     6961 actctcaagg atcttaccgc tgttgagatc cagttcgatg taacccactc gtgcacccaa
     7021 ctgatcttca gcatctttta ctttcaccag cgtttctggg tgagcaaaaa caggaaggca
     7081 aaatgccgca aaaaagggaa taagggcgac acggaaatgt tgaatactca tactcttcct
     7141 ttttcaatat tattgaagca tttatcaggg ttattgtctc atgagcggat acatatttga
     7201 atgtatttag aaaaataaac aaataggggt tccgcgcaca tttccccgaa aagtgc
//
