# Supplementary material for: WhiA transcription factor provides feedback loop between translation and energy production in a genome-reduced bacterium
Source: Front Microbiol. 2024 Dec 23;15:1504418. doi: 10.3389/fmicb.2024.1504418 (PMC11701221; doi:10.3389/fmicb.2024.1504418)
Supplement: Supplementary file 3 [file Data_Sheet_3.ZIP › pRM5L2-PWhiA-WT-GFP.gb]

LOCUS       Undefined 7256 bp DNA circular 15-NOV-2019
DEFINITION  pTn4001mini_Recipient-MCS-M5-Link2-[PaeI-EGFP-XbaI]-PWhiA-WT
FEATURES             Location/Qualifiers
     source          1..7256
                     /organism=""
     misc_feature    576..599
                     /locus_tag="M13_For"
                     /gene="M13_For"
                     /note="M13_For"
     misc_feature    653..658
                     /locus_tag="KpnI"
                     /gene="KpnI"
                     /note="Start of the construct"
     regulatory      684..700
                     /locus_tag="P1"
                     /gene="Promoter"
                     /note="Transposase promoter"
     misc_feature    701..701
                     /locus_tag="TSS_1"
                     /gene="TSS"
                     /note="TSS"
     regulatory      714..722
                     /locus_tag="RBS1"
                     /gene="RBS"
                     /note="Transposase rbs"
     CDS             737..1909
                     /locus_tag="transposase"
                     /gene="transposase"
                     /transl_table=4
                     /product="transposase from Tn4001 transposon"
     misc_feature    1859..1881
                     /locus_tag="S1"
                     /gene="S1"
                     /note="S1"
     regulatory      1916..1949
                     /locus_tag="T1"
                     /gene="Terminator"
                     /note="Transposase terminator"
     regulatory      1964..1989
                     /locus_tag="OIR"
                     /gene="OIR"
                     /note="Integration repeat"
     regulatory      complement(1996..2033)
                     /locus_tag="T3"
                     /gene="Terminator"
                     /note="Terminator"
     misc_feature    2035..2040
                     /locus_tag="XbaI"
                     /gene="XbaI"
                     /note="XbaI, 1x Tango buffer for digestion with PaeI"
     CDS             complement(2041..2760)
                     /locus_tag="EGFP"
                     /gene="EGFP"
                     /transl_table=4
                     /product="EGFP"
     misc_feature    2761..2766
                     /locus_tag="SphI(PaeI)"
                     /gene="SphI(PaeI)"
                     /note="SphI(PaeI)"
     regulatory      complement(2771..2775)
                     /locus_tag="aux"
                     /gene="aux"
                     /note="WhiA binding site auxiliary motif"
     regulatory      complement(2784..2790)
                     /locus_tag="core"
                     /gene="core"
                     /note="WhiA binding site core motif"
     misc_feature    complement(2813..2813)
                     /locus_tag="TSS_4"
                     /gene="TSS_4"
                     /note="Transcription start site"
     regulatory      complement(2820..2825)
                     /locus_tag="-10_box"
                     /gene="-10_box"
                     /note="-10-box"
     misc_feature    2834..2839
                     /locus_tag="ApaI"
                     /gene="ApaI"
                     /note="ApaI, B buffer for double gisgestion with PaeI"
     regulatory      2880..2896
                     /locus_tag="P2"
                     /gene="Promoter"
                     /note="tetM promoter"
     misc_feature    2897..2897
                     /locus_tag="TSS_2"
                     /gene="TSS"
                     /note="tetM TSS"
     regulatory      2910..2915
                     /locus_tag="RBS_2"
                     /gene="RBS"
                     /note="tetM RBS"
     CDS             2929..4848
                     /locus_tag="tetM"
                     /gene="tetM"
                     /transl_table=4
                     /product="Tetracycline resistance protein"
     misc_feature    complement(2938..2961)
                     /locus_tag="W3"
                     /gene="W3 primer"
                     /note="Primer"
     misc_feature    4775..4794
                     /locus_tag="W2"
                     /gene="W2 primer"
                     /note="primer"
     regulatory      4858..4874
                     /locus_tag="P_3"
                     /gene="Promoter"
                     /note="Strong promoter for recombinant expression"
     misc_feature    4875..4875
                     /locus_tag="TSS_3"
                     /gene="TSS_3"
                     /note="TSS_3"
     regulatory      4885..4893
                     /locus_tag="RBS_3"
                     /gene="RBS"
                     /note="Strong RBS for recombinant expression"
     misc_feature    4897..4902
                     /locus_tag="XhoI"
                     /gene="XhoI"
                     /note="XhoI 2x Tango buffer for double digest"
     misc_feature    4907..4912
                     /locus_tag="NcoI"
                     /gene="NcoI"
                     /note="NcoI 2x Tango buffer for double digest"
     regulatory      4923..4962
                     /locus_tag="T2"
                     /gene="Terminator"
                     /note="tetM terminator"
     regulatory      4969..5002
                     /locus_tag="LoxB-Right"
                     /gene="LoxB-Right"
                     /note="Exchange repeat"
     regulatory      5009..5034
                     /locus_tag="IIR"
                     /gene="IIR"
                     /note="Integration repeat"
     misc_feature    5036..5041
                     /locus_tag="BstZI"
                     /gene="BstZI"
                     /note="End of the construct"
     misc_feature    complement(5122..5145)
                     /locus_tag="M13_rev"
                     /gene="M13_rev"
                     /note="M13_rev"
     regulatory      complement(5125..5159)
                     /locus_tag="Lac operator"
                     /gene="Lac operator"
                     /note="Lac operator"
     regulatory      complement(5159..5188)
                     /locus_tag="Lac promoter"
                     /gene="Lac promoter"
                     /note="Lac promoter"
     CDS             complement(6271..7131)
                     /locus_tag="beta-lactamase"
                     /gene="beta-lactamase"
                     /transl_table=4
                     /product="beta-lactamase, ampicillin resistance protein"
ORIGIN
        1 cacctaaatt gtaagcgtta atattttgtt aaaattcgcg ttaaattttt gttaaatcag
       61 ctcatttttt aaccaatagg ccgaaatcgg caaaatccct tataaatcaa aagaatagac
      121 cgagataggg tnnnnnnnnn nnnnnnnnnn nnnnnnnnnn nnnnnnnnaa agaacgtgga
      181 ctccaacgtc aaaggnnnnn nnnnnnnnnn nnnnnnnnnn nnnnnnnnnn nnnnnnnnnn
      241 nnnntnnnnn nnnnnnnnnn nnnnnnnnnn nnnnnnnnnn nnnnnnnnnn nnnnnnnnnn
      301 nnnnnnnnnn nnnnnnnnnn nnnnnnnnnn nnnnnngnnn nnnnnnnnnn nnnnnnnnnn
      361 nnnnnnnnnn nnnnnnnnnn nnnnnnnnnn nnnnnnnnnn nnnnnnnnnn nnnnnnnnnn
      421 nnnnnnnnnn nnnnnnnnnn nnnnnnnnnn nnnnnnnnnn ncccattcgc cattcaggct
      481 gcgcaactgt tgggaagggc gatcggtgcg ggcctcttcg ctattacgcc agctggcgaa
      541 agggggatgt gctgcaaggc gattaagttg ggtaacgcca gggttttccc agtcacgacg
      601 ttgtaaaacg acggccagtg aattgtaata cgactcacta tagggcgaat tgggtaccat
      661 attcttcttt aagaaataat taatatggta taatatttta gttagaaaaa tttgaaagga
      721 ggtaataaca agatctatga ctcaagttca ttttacacta aaatcagaag aaatccaatc
      781 tatcatcgag tattctgtaa aggatgacgt ttctaaaaac attttaacca ctgtttttaa
      841 ccaattaatg gaaaatcaaa gaacagaata tatccaagca aaggaatacg aacgcacgga
      901 aaatcgtcaa tcacaacgca acggatacta cgaaagatca ttcactacta gagttggtac
      961 cttggaatta aaagtaccac ggactagaga cggacatttt tcaccaactg tattcgaacg
     1021 ttatcaacga aatgaaaaag cattaatggc ttctatgtta gaaatgtacg tttcaggtgt
     1081 ttctaccaga aaagtttcta aaattgtaga agagctatgt ggaaaatcag tttcaaaatc
     1141 atttgtatca tctttaaccg aacaattaga accgatggtc aatgaatgac aaaaccgttt
     1201 attatctgaa aaaaattatc cttatttaat gacagatgtt ctttacatca aagttagaga
     1261 ggaaaatcga gttctctcaa aatcatgtca cattgctatt gggattacaa aagatggtga
     1321 tcgtgaaatc attggattta tgattcaatc tggtgaatca gaagagacat gaactacttt
     1381 ttttgaatac ttaaaagagc gtggcttgca aggaacagaa ttagtaattt cagatgcaca
     1441 taagggtctt gtgtctgcga taagaaaatc atttactaac gtctcatgac aaagatgtca
     1501 agttcatttc ttaagaaata tttttacaac tatacctaaa aaaaattcta aatcatttag
     1561 agaagcggtg aaaggaatct ttaaatttac cgatataaat ttggcacgtg aagcaaagaa
     1621 tcgtttaatc catgattata ttgatcagcc aaaatattca aaagcttgtg cgtctttaga
     1681 tgatggtttt gaagatgcat ttcaatacac tgtccaaggt aattctcata accgcttaaa
     1741 atcaacaaat ctcatagaac gtttgaatca agaagttcga cgtagagaaa aaatcattag
     1801 aatttttcct aaccagactt ctgcgaatcg gttaattggg gccgttttaa tggatcttca
     1861 cgatgagtga atctattctt caagaaaata tatcaatttt gataaataag tcgacaaaac
     1921 gacaccatta atttggtgtc gtttttttta ttattatgat atcgataaag tccgtataat
     1981 tgtgtaaaag aattcaaaaa agaaaacagt taccaagaca attggtaact gttatctaga
     2041 ttacttgtac agctcgtcca tgccgagagt gatcccggcg gcggtcacga actccagcag
     2101 gaccatgtga tcgcgcttct cgttggggtc tttgctcagg gcggactggg tgctcaggta
     2161 gtggttgtcg ggcagcagca cggggccgtc gccgatgggg gtgttctgct ggtagtggtc
     2221 ggcgagctgc acgctgccgt cctcgatgtt gtggcggatc ttgaagttca ccttgatgcc
     2281 gttcttctgc ttgtcggcca tgatatagac gttgtggctg ttgtagttgt actccagctt
     2341 gtgccccagg atgttgccgt cctccttgaa gtcgatgccc ttcagctcga tgcggttcac
     2401 cagggtgtcg ccctcgaact tcacctcggc gcgggtcttg tagttgccgt cgtccttgaa
     2461 gaagatggtg cgctcctgga cgtagccttc gggcatggcg gacttgaaga agtcgtgctg
     2521 cttcatgtgg tcggggtagc ggctgaagca ctgcacgccg taggtcaggg tggtcacgag
     2581 ggtgggccag ggcacgggca gcttgccggt ggtgcagatg aacttcaggg tcagcttgcc
     2641 gtaggtggca tcgccctcgc cctcgccgga cacgctgaac ttgtggccgt ttacgtcgcc
     2701 gtccagctcg accaggatgg gcaccacccc ggtgaacagc tcctcgccct tgctcaccat
     2761 gcatgccttg acaacggttt ttggtgtatc agcaatcttt tcaaaacgcc aacttgtaaa
     2821 ttataccaga ttagggccct gaattcctga acaatcagtt aagtaatttt acttaatgat
     2881 atgttataat atttcagtta gaaaaattta aggagaaata acggatccat gaagattatt
     2941 aacatcggtg tacttgctca cgttgatgct ggcaagacta ctctaactga atctttatta
     3001 tataactcag gtgcaattac agaattaggg tctgtagaca aaggtaccac acgcacagat
     3061 aatactttat tagagcgtca aagaggtatt actattcaaa cgggtatcac ttcatttcaa
     3121 tgagaaaata cgaaagttaa tatcattgac actcccgggc atatggattt ccttgctgaa
     3181 gtatacagat cattatctgt attagatgga gctatactat tgatttcagc taaagatggt
     3241 gttcaagcac agactcgcat cttatttcac gcattaagaa agatggggat tcctacaatt
     3301 ttcttcatca acaaaataga tcaaaacggg attgacttat caactgtcta tcaagatatt
     3361 aaagaaaagt tatcagcgga aattgtaatt aaacaaaaag ttgaattgta tccaaatgtt
     3421 tgtgtaacga attttactga atctgaacaa tgggatacag ttatcgaggg taacgatgat
     3481 ctattagaga aatacatgtc tggtaaatca ttagaggctt tggaactaga acaagaagaa
     3541 tctattcgtt tccagaattg ttcacttttt ccattatatc atggctcagc caagtccaat
     3601 attggaatcg acaacttgat tgaagtcatt actaacaaat tctattcttc aactcatcgt
     3661 ggtccttcag aactatgtgg taatgttttt aaaatagaat atacgaaaaa gagacaaaga
     3721 ttagcttata ttcgacttta ttctggtgtt ctacacctaa gagattcagt ccgagtttct
     3781 gagaaagaaa aaattaaagt tacggagatg tacacgtcaa tcaatggtga gctatgtaaa
     3841 attgatcgtg cttattcagg tgaaattgtt attttacaaa atgagttttt aaagttaaat
     3901 tctgtattag gggataccaa attattacca caaagaaaaa aaatagaaaa tccacatcca
     3961 cttctacaaa ctaccgttga accatcaaaa ccagaacaaa gagagatgtt attggatgcg
     4021 ttattagaaa tttcagactc agaccctcta ctacgatact atgtagattc aaccacacac
     4081 gaaattatcc tatcttttct aggtaaagtt caaatggaag taatttcagc tttattacaa
     4141 gaaaaatacc atgttgaaat cgaaatcact gaaccaactg ttatttatat ggaaagacct
     4201 ttaaaaaatg cagaatatac tatccatatt gaagttcctc caaacccatt ttgagcatcg
     4261 attggtcttt ctgtttcacc tctaccatta ggatcaggta tgcaatatga gtcatctgtg
     4321 tcattaggtt atttaaatca atcatttcaa aatgctgtta tggaaggcat cagatatggg
     4381 tgtgaacagg gtctttatgg ttggaatgtt actgattgta aaatctgctt caaatacggg
     4441 ttatattatt cgccggtatc tactccagct gattttagaa tgttagctcc tatcgtgttg
     4501 gaacaagttc ttaagaaagc aggtactgaa ttactagaac catacttatc tttcaagatc
     4561 tacgcaccac aagaatattt atcacgtgct tataacgatg caccaaaata ctgtgccaat
     4621 attgttgata ctcaattgaa aaacaatgaa gtaatcctat caggtgaaat cccggcaaga
     4681 tgtattcaag aatatcgatc tgatttaaca ttttttacaa acggacggtc tgtttgttta
     4741 accgagttaa agggttatca tgtaactact ggtgaacctg tatgccaacc gaggagacca
     4801 aattcacgta tcgataaagt tcgttacatg ttcaataaaa ttacttaact gcagtattat
     4861 gttataatta ttcagtatta aactgaaagg aggatactcg agagtaccat ggacatctgc
     4921 agaaaatctt gttagggaat aacaagattt ttttatttat ttactagtat aacttcgtat
     4981 agcatacatt atacgaataa cgactagttt ttacacagga gtctggactt gactgcggcc
     5041 gccaccgcgg tggagctcca gcttttgttc cctttagtga gggttaattg cgcgcttggc
     5101 gtaatcatgg tcatagctgt ttcctgtgtg aaattgttat ccgctcacaa ttccacacaa
     5161 catacgagcc ggaagcataa agtgtaaagc ctggggtgcc taatgagtga gctaactcac
     5221 attaattgcg ttgcgctcac tgcccgcttt ccagtcggga aacctgtcgt gccagctgca
     5281 ttaatgaatc ggccaacgcg cggggagagg cggtttgcgt attgggcgct cttccgcttc
     5341 ctcgctcact gactcgctgc gctcggtcgt tcggctgcgg cgagcggtat cagctcactc
     5401 aaaggcggta atacggttat ccacagaatc aggggataac gcaggaaaga acatgtgagc
     5461 aaaaggccag caaaaggcca ggaaccgtaa aaaggccgcg ttgctggcgt ttttccatag
     5521 gctccgcccc cctgacgagc atcacaaaaa tcgacgctca agtcagaggt ggcgaaaccc
     5581 gacaggacta taaagatacc aggcgtttcc ccctggaagc tccctcgtgc gctctcctgt
     5641 tccgaccctg ccgcttaccg gatacctgtc cgcctttctc ccttcgggaa gcgtggcgct
     5701 ttctcatagc tcacgctgta ggtatctcag ttcggtgtag gtcgttcgct ccaagctggg
     5761 ctgtgtgcac gaaccccccg ttcagcccga ccgctgcgcc ttatccggta actatcgtct
     5821 tgagtccaac ccggtaagac acgacttatc gccactggca gcagccactg gtaacaggat
     5881 tagcagagcg aggtatgtag gcggtgctac agagttcttg aagtggtggc ctaactacgg
     5941 ctacactaga aggacagtat ttggtatctg cgctctgctg aagccagtta ccttcggaaa
     6001 aagagttggt agctcttgat ccggcaaaca aaccaccgct ggtagcggtg gtttttttgt
     6061 ttgcaagcag cagattacgc gcagaaaaaa aggatctcaa gaagatcctt tgatcttttc
     6121 tacggggtct gacgctcagt ggaacgaaaa ctcacgttaa gggattttgg tcatgagatt
     6181 atcaaaaagg atcttcacct agatcctttt aaattaaaaa tgaagtttta aatcaatcta
     6241 aagtatatat gagtaaactt ggtctgacag ttaccaatgc ttaatcagtg aggcacctat
     6301 ctcagcgatc tgtctatttc gttcatccat agttgcctga ctccccgtcg tgtagataac
     6361 tacgatacgg gagggcttac catctggccc cagtgctgca atgataccgc gagacccacg
     6421 ctcaccggct ccagatttat cagcaataaa ccagccagcc ggaagggccg agcgcagaag
     6481 tggtcctgca actttatccg cctccatcca gtctattaat tgttgccggg aagctagagt
     6541 aagtagttcg ccagttaata gtttgcgcaa cgttgttgcc attgctacag gcatcgtggt
     6601 gtcacgctcg tcgtttggta tggcttcatt cagctccggt tcccaacgat caaggcgagt
     6661 tacatgatcc cccatgttgt gcaaaaaagc ggttagctcc ttcggtcctc cgatcgttgt
     6721 cagaagtaag ttggccgcag tgttatcact catggttatg gcagcactgc ataattctct
     6781 tactgtcatg ccatccgtaa gatgcttttc tgtgactggt gagtactcaa ccaagtcatt
     6841 ctgagaatag tgtatgcggc gaccgagttg ctcttgcccg gcgtcaatac gggataatac
     6901 cgcgccacat agcagaactt taaaagtgct catcattgga aaacgttctt cggggcgaaa
     6961 actctcaagg atcttaccgc tgttgagatc cagttcgatg taacccactc gtgcacccaa
     7021 ctgatcttca gcatctttta ctttcaccag cgtttctggg tgagcaaaaa caggaaggca
     7081 aaatgccgca aaaaagggaa taagggcgac acggaaatgt tgaatactca tactcttcct
     7141 ttttcaatat tattgaagca tttatcaggg ttattgtctc atgagcggat acatatttga
     7201 atgtatttag aaaaataaac aaataggggt tccgcgcaca tttccccgaa aagtgc
//
