# Supplementary material for: WhiA transcription factor provides feedback loop between translation and energy production in a genome-reduced bacterium
Source: Front Microbiol. 2024 Dec 23;15:1504418. doi: 10.3389/fmicb.2024.1504418 (PMC11701221; doi:10.3389/fmicb.2024.1504418)
Supplement: Supplementary file 3 [file Data_Sheet_3.ZIP › pRM5L2-WhiA.gb]

LOCUS       Undefined 7359 bp DNA circular 15-NOV-2019
DEFINITION  pRM5L2-WhiA
FEATURES             Location/Qualifiers
     source          1..7359
                     /organism="Mycoplasma gallisepticum"
     misc_feature    576..599
                     /locus_tag="M13_For"
                     /gene="M13_For"
                     /note="M13_For"
     misc_feature    653..658
                     /locus_tag="KpnI"
                     /gene="KpnI"
                     /note="Start of the construct"
     regulatory      684..700
                     /locus_tag="P1"
                     /gene="Promoter"
                     /note="Transposase promoter"
     misc_feature    701..701
                     /locus_tag="TSS_1"
                     /gene="TSS"
                     /note="TSS"
     regulatory      714..722
                     /locus_tag="RBS1"
                     /gene="RBS"
                     /note="Transposase rbs"
     CDS             737..1909
                     /locus_tag="transposase"
                     /gene="transposase"
                     /transl_table=4
                     /product="transposase from Tn4001 transposon"
     misc_feature    1859..1881
                     /locus_tag="S1"
                     /gene="S1"
                     /note="S1"
     regulatory      1916..1949
                     /locus_tag="T1"
                     /gene="Terminator"
                     /note="Transposase terminator"
     regulatory      1964..1989
                     /locus_tag="OIR"
                     /gene="OIR"
                     /note="Integration repeat"
     regulatory      complement(1996..2033)
                     /locus_tag="T3"
                     /gene="Terminator"
                     /note="Terminator"
     misc_feature    2035..2040
                     /locus_tag="XbaI"
                     /gene="XbaI"
                     /note="XbaI, 1x Tango buffer for digestion with PaeI"
     misc_feature    2044..2049
                     /locus_tag="SphI(PaeI)"
                     /gene="SphI(PaeI)"
                     /note="SphI(PaeI)"
     misc_feature    2053..2058
                     /locus_tag="ApaI"
                     /gene="ApaI"
                     /note="ApaI, B buffer for double gisgestion with PaeI"
     regulatory      2099..2115
                     /locus_tag="P2"
                     /gene="Promoter"
                     /note="tetM promoter"
     misc_feature    2116..2116
                     /locus_tag="TSS_2"
                     /gene="TSS"
                     /note="tetM TSS"
     regulatory      2129..2134
                     /locus_tag="RBS_2"
                     /gene="RBS"
                     /note="tetM RBS"
     CDS             2148..4067
                     /locus_tag="tetM"
                     /gene="tetM"
                     /transl_table=4
                     /product="Tetracycline resistance protein"
     misc_feature    complement(2157..2180)
                     /locus_tag="W3"
                     /gene="W3 primer"
                     /note="Primer"
     misc_feature    3994..4013
                     /locus_tag="W2"
                     /gene="W2 primer"
                     /note="primer"
     regulatory      4077..4093
                     /locus_tag="P_3"
                     /gene="Promoter"
                     /note="Strong promoter for recombinant expression"
     misc_feature    4094..4094
                     /locus_tag="TSS_3"
                     /gene="TSS_3"
                     /note="TSS_3"
     regulatory      4104..4112
                     /locus_tag="RBS_3"
                     /gene="RBS"
                     /note="Strong RBS for recombinant expression"
     misc_feature    4116..4121
                     /locus_tag="XhoI"
                     /gene="XhoI"
                     /note="XhoI 2x Tango buffer for double digest"
     CDS             4122..5009
                     /locus_tag="WhiA"
                     /gene="WhiA"
                     /transl_table=4
                     /product="WhiA of Mycoplasma gallisepticum"
     misc_feature    5010..5015
                     /locus_tag="NcoI"
                     /gene="NcoI"
                     /note="NcoI 2x Tango buffer for double digest"
     regulatory      5026..5065
                     /locus_tag="T2"
                     /gene="Terminator"
                     /note="tetM terminator"
     regulatory      5072..5105
                     /locus_tag="LoxB-Right"
                     /gene="LoxB-Right"
                     /note="Exchange repeat"
     regulatory      5112..5137
                     /locus_tag="IIR"
                     /gene="IIR"
                     /note="Integration repeat"
     misc_feature    5139..5144
                     /locus_tag="BstZI"
                     /gene="BstZI"
                     /note="End of the construct"
     misc_feature    complement(5225..5248)
                     /locus_tag="M13_rev"
                     /gene="M13_rev"
                     /note="M13_rev"
     regulatory      complement(5228..5262)
                     /locus_tag="Lac operator"
                     /gene="Lac operator"
                     /note="Lac operator"
     regulatory      complement(5262..5291)
                     /locus_tag="Lac promoter"
                     /gene="Lac promoter"
                     /note="Lac promoter"
     CDS             complement(6374..7234)
                     /locus_tag="beta-lactamase"
                     /gene="beta-lactamase"
                     /transl_table=4
                     /product="beta-lactamase, ampicillin resistance protein"
     regulatory      complement(7235..7339)
                     /locus_tag="bla"
                     /gene="bla"
                     /note="bla promoter and RBS"
ORIGIN
        1 cacctaaatt gtaagcgtta atattttgtt aaaattcgcg ttaaattttt gttaaatcag
       61 ctcatttttt aaccaatagg ccgaaatcgg caaaatccct tataaatcaa aagaatagac
      121 cgagataggg tnnnnnnnnn nnnnnnnnnn nnnnnnnnnn nnnnnnnnaa agaacgtgga
      181 ctccaacgtc aaaggnnnnn nnnnnnnnnn nnnnnnnnnn nnnnnnnnnn nnnnnnnnnn
      241 nnnntnnnnn nnnnnnnnnn nnnnnnnnnn nnnnnnnnnn nnnnnnnnnn nnnnnnnnnn
      301 nnnnnnnnnn nnnnnnnnnn nnnnnnnnnn nnnnnngnnn nnnnnnnnnn nnnnnnnnnn
      361 nnnnnnnnnn nnnnnnnnnn nnnnnnnnnn nnnnnnnnnn nnnnnnnnnn nnnnnnnnnn
      421 nnnnnnnnnn nnnnnnnnnn nnnnnnnnnn nnnnnnnnnn ncccattcgc cattcaggct
      481 gcgcaactgt tgggaagggc gatcggtgcg ggcctcttcg ctattacgcc agctggcgaa
      541 agggggatgt gctgcaaggc gattaagttg ggtaacgcca gggttttccc agtcacgacg
      601 ttgtaaaacg acggccagtg aattgtaata cgactcacta tagggcgaat tgggtaccat
      661 attcttcttt aagaaataat taatatggta taatatttta gttagaaaaa tttgaaagga
      721 ggtaataaca agatctatga ctcaagttca ttttacacta aaatcagaag aaatccaatc
      781 tatcatcgag tattctgtaa aggatgacgt ttctaaaaac attttaacca ctgtttttaa
      841 ccaattaatg gaaaatcaaa gaacagaata tatccaagca aaggaatacg aacgcacgga
      901 aaatcgtcaa tcacaacgca acggatacta cgaaagatca ttcactacta gagttggtac
      961 cttggaatta aaagtaccac ggactagaga cggacatttt tcaccaactg tattcgaacg
     1021 ttatcaacga aatgaaaaag cattaatggc ttctatgtta gaaatgtacg tttcaggtgt
     1081 ttctaccaga aaagtttcta aaattgtaga agagctatgt ggaaaatcag tttcaaaatc
     1141 atttgtatca tctttaaccg aacaattaga accgatggtc aatgaatgac aaaaccgttt
     1201 attatctgaa aaaaattatc cttatttaat gacagatgtt ctttacatca aagttagaga
     1261 ggaaaatcga gttctctcaa aatcatgtca cattgctatt gggattacaa aagatggtga
     1321 tcgtgaaatc attggattta tgattcaatc tggtgaatca gaagagacat gaactacttt
     1381 ttttgaatac ttaaaagagc gtggcttgca aggaacagaa ttagtaattt cagatgcaca
     1441 taagggtctt gtgtctgcga taagaaaatc atttactaac gtctcatgac aaagatgtca
     1501 agttcatttc ttaagaaata tttttacaac tatacctaaa aaaaattcta aatcatttag
     1561 agaagcggtg aaaggaatct ttaaatttac cgatataaat ttggcacgtg aagcaaagaa
     1621 tcgtttaatc catgattata ttgatcagcc aaaatattca aaagcttgtg cgtctttaga
     1681 tgatggtttt gaagatgcat ttcaatacac tgtccaaggt aattctcata accgcttaaa
     1741 atcaacaaat ctcatagaac gtttgaatca agaagttcga cgtagagaaa aaatcattag
     1801 aatttttcct aaccagactt ctgcgaatcg gttaattggg gccgttttaa tggatcttca
     1861 cgatgagtga atctattctt caagaaaata tatcaatttt gataaataag tcgacaaaac
     1921 gacaccatta atttggtgtc gtttttttta ttattatgat atcgataaag tccgtataat
     1981 tgtgtaaaag aattcaaaaa agaaaacagt taccaagaca attggtaact gttatctaga
     2041 taagcatgct atgggccctg aattcctgaa caatcagtta agtaatttta cttaatgata
     2101 tgttataata tttcagttag aaaaatttaa ggagaaataa cggatccatg aagattatta
     2161 acatcggtgt acttgctcac gttgatgctg gcaagactac tctaactgaa tctttattat
     2221 ataactcagg tgcaattaca gaattagggt ctgtagacaa aggtaccaca cgcacagata
     2281 atactttatt agagcgtcaa agaggtatta ctattcaaac gggtatcact tcatttcaat
     2341 gagaaaatac gaaagttaat atcattgaca ctcccgggca tatggatttc cttgctgaag
     2401 tatacagatc attatctgta ttagatggag ctatactatt gatttcagct aaagatggtg
     2461 ttcaagcaca gactcgcatc ttatttcacg cattaagaaa gatggggatt cctacaattt
     2521 tcttcatcaa caaaatagat caaaacggga ttgacttatc aactgtctat caagatatta
     2581 aagaaaagtt atcagcggaa attgtaatta aacaaaaagt tgaattgtat ccaaatgttt
     2641 gtgtaacgaa ttttactgaa tctgaacaat gggatacagt tatcgagggt aacgatgatc
     2701 tattagagaa atacatgtct ggtaaatcat tagaggcttt ggaactagaa caagaagaat
     2761 ctattcgttt ccagaattgt tcactttttc cattatatca tggctcagcc aagtccaata
     2821 ttggaatcga caacttgatt gaagtcatta ctaacaaatt ctattcttca actcatcgtg
     2881 gtccttcaga actatgtggt aatgttttta aaatagaata tacgaaaaag agacaaagat
     2941 tagcttatat tcgactttat tctggtgttc tacacctaag agattcagtc cgagtttctg
     3001 agaaagaaaa aattaaagtt acggagatgt acacgtcaat caatggtgag ctatgtaaaa
     3061 ttgatcgtgc ttattcaggt gaaattgtta ttttacaaaa tgagttttta aagttaaatt
     3121 ctgtattagg ggataccaaa ttattaccac aaagaaaaaa aatagaaaat ccacatccac
     3181 ttctacaaac taccgttgaa ccatcaaaac cagaacaaag agagatgtta ttggatgcgt
     3241 tattagaaat ttcagactca gaccctctac tacgatacta tgtagattca accacacacg
     3301 aaattatcct atcttttcta ggtaaagttc aaatggaagt aatttcagct ttattacaag
     3361 aaaaatacca tgttgaaatc gaaatcactg aaccaactgt tatttatatg gaaagacctt
     3421 taaaaaatgc agaatatact atccatattg aagttcctcc aaacccattt tgagcatcga
     3481 ttggtctttc tgtttcacct ctaccattag gatcaggtat gcaatatgag tcatctgtgt
     3541 cattaggtta tttaaatcaa tcatttcaaa atgctgttat ggaaggcatc agatatgggt
     3601 gtgaacaggg tctttatggt tggaatgtta ctgattgtaa aatctgcttc aaatacgggt
     3661 tatattattc gccggtatct actccagctg attttagaat gttagctcct atcgtgttgg
     3721 aacaagttct taagaaagca ggtactgaat tactagaacc atacttatct ttcaagatct
     3781 acgcaccaca agaatattta tcacgtgctt ataacgatgc accaaaatac tgtgccaata
     3841 ttgttgatac tcaattgaaa aacaatgaag taatcctatc aggtgaaatc ccggcaagat
     3901 gtattcaaga atatcgatct gatttaacat tttttacaaa cggacggtct gtttgtttaa
     3961 ccgagttaaa gggttatcat gtaactactg gtgaacctgt atgccaaccg aggagaccaa
     4021 attcacgtat cgataaagtt cgttacatgt tcaataaaat tacttaactg cagtattatg
     4081 ttataattat tcagtattaa actgaaagga ggatactcga gatggtcacc tttagtcaag
     4141 aggttaaaag tgagatctgt gatcaatcct tagatgagaa gaatgctaag tattttttaa
     4201 atggaatgat ctttgataag ttgcaactgg ttgatcagtc ttatcaaagt tatacttccc
     4261 aacacccaaa aacgatcatc tttttaaaaa agatcttaat cttacttaat caacaattaa
     4321 aaaacgagat tagacacacc catcggatta accaactaaa aaagcatgag tatgaactaa
     4381 tttttaaatt agataaaagc ttattaagtt tagataatca cgaactagaa gaacaacagc
     4441 ttagggcttt ttttggtggg ttgtttttaa gtgtaggaaa tctatcaaag tttagtgcta
     4501 aagatcacca tttagaattg atcttcaatt atgaacataa agcactatta acccacgact
     4561 tgttggtgca aaatgggttt agtaatttca aactaattac gcgtaaaaat aagtatattt
     4621 tgtatctaaa aaagacccaa gagatcattg attttttagc ttacatcaac gcttttagtt
     4681 gtatgtttag gtatgaagat agtaatctta aacgtaaatt ggtaagaaaa gtccaactat
     4741 ctaataacct tgatattgtc aatctaacta aaacgatcga tctgaataat aaactgattc
     4801 cgatgattca aatgatcgtt aatgatcaag tttttcacga acaaaagcca ttgtttaaaa
     4861 gctattgtta cactaaactt aaccatcctt cagcttcttt agctgaacta agtgaactgt
     4921 taactaaaca aggttatcag atcacaagaa cgggtttggg tcactacaac aaaaaagtca
     4981 ggacgctata taagcaatta aaaaattaac catggacatc tgcagaaaat cttgttaggg
     5041 aataacaaga tttttttatt tatttactag tataacttcg tatagcatac attatacgaa
     5101 taacgactag tttttacaca ggagtctgga cttgactgcg gccgccaccg cggtggagct
     5161 ccagcttttg ttccctttag tgagggttaa ttgcgcgctt ggcgtaatca tggtcatagc
     5221 tgtttcctgt gtgaaattgt tatccgctca caattccaca caacatacga gccggaagca
     5281 taaagtgtaa agcctggggt gcctaatgag tgagctaact cacattaatt gcgttgcgct
     5341 cactgcccgc tttccagtcg ggaaacctgt cgtgccagct gcattaatga atcggccaac
     5401 gcgcggggag aggcggtttg cgtattgggc gctcttccgc ttcctcgctc actgactcgc
     5461 tgcgctcggt cgttcggctg cggcgagcgg tatcagctca ctcaaaggcg gtaatacggt
     5521 tatccacaga atcaggggat aacgcaggaa agaacatgtg agcaaaaggc cagcaaaagg
     5581 ccaggaaccg taaaaaggcc gcgttgctgg cgtttttcca taggctccgc ccccctgacg
     5641 agcatcacaa aaatcgacgc tcaagtcaga ggtggcgaaa cccgacagga ctataaagat
     5701 accaggcgtt tccccctgga agctccctcg tgcgctctcc tgttccgacc ctgccgctta
     5761 ccggatacct gtccgccttt ctcccttcgg gaagcgtggc gctttctcat agctcacgct
     5821 gtaggtatct cagttcggtg taggtcgttc gctccaagct gggctgtgtg cacgaacccc
     5881 ccgttcagcc cgaccgctgc gccttatccg gtaactatcg tcttgagtcc aacccggtaa
     5941 gacacgactt atcgccactg gcagcagcca ctggtaacag gattagcaga gcgaggtatg
     6001 taggcggtgc tacagagttc ttgaagtggt ggcctaacta cggctacact agaaggacag
     6061 tatttggtat ctgcgctctg ctgaagccag ttaccttcgg aaaaagagtt ggtagctctt
     6121 gatccggcaa acaaaccacc gctggtagcg gtggtttttt tgtttgcaag cagcagatta
     6181 cgcgcagaaa aaaaggatct caagaagatc ctttgatctt ttctacgggg tctgacgctc
     6241 agtggaacga aaactcacgt taagggattt tggtcatgag attatcaaaa aggatcttca
     6301 cctagatcct tttaaattaa aaatgaagtt ttaaatcaat ctaaagtata tatgagtaaa
     6361 cttggtctga cagttaccaa tgcttaatca gtgaggcacc tatctcagcg atctgtctat
     6421 ttcgttcatc catagttgcc tgactccccg tcgtgtagat aactacgata cgggagggct
     6481 taccatctgg ccccagtgct gcaatgatac cgcgagaccc acgctcaccg gctccagatt
     6541 tatcagcaat aaaccagcca gccggaaggg ccgagcgcag aagtggtcct gcaactttat
     6601 ccgcctccat ccagtctatt aattgttgcc gggaagctag agtaagtagt tcgccagtta
     6661 atagtttgcg caacgttgtt gccattgcta caggcatcgt ggtgtcacgc tcgtcgtttg
     6721 gtatggcttc attcagctcc ggttcccaac gatcaaggcg agttacatga tcccccatgt
     6781 tgtgcaaaaa agcggttagc tccttcggtc ctccgatcgt tgtcagaagt aagttggccg
     6841 cagtgttatc actcatggtt atggcagcac tgcataattc tcttactgtc atgccatccg
     6901 taagatgctt ttctgtgact ggtgagtact caaccaagtc attctgagaa tagtgtatgc
     6961 ggcgaccgag ttgctcttgc ccggcgtcaa tacgggataa taccgcgcca catagcagaa
     7021 ctttaaaagt gctcatcatt ggaaaacgtt cttcggggcg aaaactctca aggatcttac
     7081 cgctgttgag atccagttcg atgtaaccca ctcgtgcacc caactgatct tcagcatctt
     7141 ttactttcac cagcgtttct gggtgagcaa aaacaggaag gcaaaatgcc gcaaaaaagg
     7201 gaataagggc gacacggaaa tgttgaatac tcatactctt cctttttcaa tattattgaa
     7261 gcatttatca gggttattgt ctcatgagcg gatacatatt tgaatgtatt tagaaaaata
     7321 aacaaatagg ggttccgcgc acatttcccc gaaaagtgc
//
