# Supplementary material for: WhiA transcription factor provides feedback loop between translation and energy production in a genome-reduced bacterium
Source: Front Microbiol. 2024 Dec 23;15:1504418. doi: 10.3389/fmicb.2024.1504418 (PMC11701221; doi:10.3389/fmicb.2024.1504418)
Supplement: Supplementary file 3 [file Data_Sheet_3.ZIP › pRM5L2-WhiA-mMaple2.gb]

LOCUS       Undefined 8101 bp DNA circular 2-FEB-2022
DEFINITION  pTn4001mini_Recipient-MCS-M5-Link2
FEATURES             Location/Qualifiers
     source          1..8101
                     /organism="Mycoplasma gallisepticum"
     misc_feature    576..599
                     /locus_tag="M13_For"
                     /gene="M13_For"
                     /note="M13_For"
     misc_feature    653..658
                     /locus_tag="KpnI"
                     /gene="KpnI"
                     /note="Start of the construct"
     regulatory      684..700
                     /locus_tag="P1"
                     /gene="Promoter"
                     /note="Transposase promoter"
     misc_feature    701..701
                     /locus_tag="TSS_1"
                     /gene="TSS"
                     /note="TSS"
     regulatory      714..722
                     /locus_tag="RBS1"
                     /gene="RBS"
                     /note="Transposase rbs"
     CDS             737..1909
                     /locus_tag="transposase"
                     /gene="transposase"
                     /transl_table=4
                     /product="transposase from Tn4001 transposon"
     misc_feature    1859..1881
                     /locus_tag="S1"
                     /gene="S1"
                     /note="S1"
     regulatory      1916..1949
                     /locus_tag="T1"
                     /gene="Terminator"
                     /note="Transposase terminator"
     regulatory      1964..1989
                     /locus_tag="OIR"
                     /gene="OIR"
                     /note="Integration repeat"
     regulatory      complement(1996..2033)
                     /locus_tag="T3"
                     /gene="Terminator"
                     /note="Terminator"
     misc_feature    2035..2040
                     /locus_tag="XbaI"
                     /gene="XbaI"
                     /note="XbaI, 1x Tango buffer for digestion with PaeI"
     misc_feature    3679..3684
                     /locus_tag="ApaI"
                     /gene="ApaI"
                     /note="ApaI, B buffer for double gisgestion with PaeI"
     regulatory      3725..3741
                     /locus_tag="P2"
                     /gene="Promoter"
                     /note="tetM promoter"
     misc_feature    3742..3742
                     /locus_tag="TSS_2"
                     /gene="TSS"
                     /note="tetM TSS"
     regulatory      3755..3760
                     /locus_tag="RBS_2"
                     /gene="RBS"
                     /note="tetM RBS"
     CDS             3774..5693
                     /locus_tag="tetM"
                     /gene="tetM"
                     /transl_table=4
                     /product="Tetracycline resistance protein"
     misc_feature    complement(3783..3806)
                     /locus_tag="W3"
                     /gene="W3 primer"
                     /note="Primer"
     misc_feature    5620..5639
                     /locus_tag="W2"
                     /gene="W2 primer"
                     /note="primer"
     regulatory      5703..5719
                     /locus_tag="P_3"
                     /gene="Promoter"
                     /note="Strong promoter for recombinant expression"
     misc_feature    5720..5720
                     /locus_tag="TSS_3"
                     /gene="TSS_3"
                     /note="TSS_3"
     regulatory      5730..5738
                     /locus_tag="RBS_3"
                     /gene="RBS"
                     /note="Strong RBS for recombinant expression"
     misc_feature    5742..5747
                     /locus_tag="XhoI"
                     /gene="XhoI"
                     /note="XhoI 2x Tango buffer for double digest"
     misc_feature    5752..5757
                     /locus_tag="NcoI"
                     /gene="NcoI"
                     /note="NcoI 2x Tango buffer for double digest"
     regulatory      5768..5807
                     /locus_tag="T2"
                     /gene="Terminator"
                     /note="tetM terminator"
     regulatory      5814..5847
                     /locus_tag="LoxB-Right"
                     /gene="LoxB-Right"
                     /note="Exchange repeat"
     regulatory      5854..5879
                     /locus_tag="IIR"
                     /gene="IIR"
                     /note="Integration repeat"
     misc_feature    5881..5886
                     /locus_tag="BstZI"
                     /gene="BstZI"
                     /note="End of the construct"
     misc_feature    complement(5967..5990)
                     /locus_tag="M13_rev"
                     /gene="M13_rev"
                     /note="M13_rev"
     regulatory      complement(5970..6004)
                     /locus_tag="Lac operator"
                     /gene="Lac operator"
                     /note="Lac operator"
     regulatory      complement(6004..6033)
                     /locus_tag="Lac promoter"
                     /gene="Lac promoter"
                     /note="Lac promoter"
     CDS             complement(7116..7976)
                     /locus_tag="beta-lactamase"
                     /gene="beta-lactamase"
                     /transl_table=4
                     /product="beta-lactamase, ampicillin resistance protein"
     regulatory      complement(7977..8081)
                     /locus_tag="bla"
                     /gene="bla"
                     /note="bla promoter and RBS"
     CDS             complement(2041..3645)
                     /locus_tag="WhiA-mMaple2"
                     /gene="WhiA-mMaple2"
                     /transl_table=4
                     /product="WhiA-mMaple2 fusion protein"
     regulatory      complement(3654..3659)
                     /locus_tag="RBS_4"
                     /gene="RBS_4"
                     /note="Ribosome binding site"
     regulatory      complement(3661..3677)
                     /locus_tag="P_4"
                     /gene="P_4"
                     /note="Promoter"
     misc_feature    complement(3660..3660)
                     /locus_tag="TSS_4"
                     /gene="TSS_4"
                     /note="Transcription start site"
ORIGIN
        1 cacctaaatt gtaagcgtta atattttgtt aaaattcgcg ttaaattttt gttaaatcag
       61 ctcatttttt aaccaatagg ccgaaatcgg caaaatccct tataaatcaa aagaatagac
      121 cgagataggg tnnnnnnnnn nnnnnnnnnn nnnnnnnnnn nnnnnnnnaa agaacgtgga
      181 ctccaacgtc aaaggnnnnn nnnnnnnnnn nnnnnnnnnn nnnnnnnnnn nnnnnnnnnn
      241 nnnntnnnnn nnnnnnnnnn nnnnnnnnnn nnnnnnnnnn nnnnnnnnnn nnnnnnnnnn
      301 nnnnnnnnnn nnnnnnnnnn nnnnnnnnnn nnnnnngnnn nnnnnnnnnn nnnnnnnnnn
      361 nnnnnnnnnn nnnnnnnnnn nnnnnnnnnn nnnnnnnnnn nnnnnnnnnn nnnnnnnnnn
      421 nnnnnnnnnn nnnnnnnnnn nnnnnnnnnn nnnnnnnnnn ncccattcgc cattcaggct
      481 gcgcaactgt tgggaagggc gatcggtgcg ggcctcttcg ctattacgcc agctggcgaa
      541 agggggatgt gctgcaaggc gattaagttg ggtaacgcca gggttttccc agtcacgacg
      601 ttgtaaaacg acggccagtg aattgtaata cgactcacta tagggcgaat tgggtaccat
      661 attcttcttt aagaaataat taatatggta taatatttta gttagaaaaa tttgaaagga
      721 ggtaataaca agatctatga ctcaagttca ttttacacta aaatcagaag aaatccaatc
      781 tatcatcgag tattctgtaa aggatgacgt ttctaaaaac attttaacca ctgtttttaa
      841 ccaattaatg gaaaatcaaa gaacagaata tatccaagca aaggaatacg aacgcacgga
      901 aaatcgtcaa tcacaacgca acggatacta cgaaagatca ttcactacta gagttggtac
      961 cttggaatta aaagtaccac ggactagaga cggacatttt tcaccaactg tattcgaacg
     1021 ttatcaacga aatgaaaaag cattaatggc ttctatgtta gaaatgtacg tttcaggtgt
     1081 ttctaccaga aaagtttcta aaattgtaga agagctatgt ggaaaatcag tttcaaaatc
     1141 atttgtatca tctttaaccg aacaattaga accgatggtc aatgaatgac aaaaccgttt
     1201 attatctgaa aaaaattatc cttatttaat gacagatgtt ctttacatca aagttagaga
     1261 ggaaaatcga gttctctcaa aatcatgtca cattgctatt gggattacaa aagatggtga
     1321 tcgtgaaatc attggattta tgattcaatc tggtgaatca gaagagacat gaactacttt
     1381 ttttgaatac ttaaaagagc gtggcttgca aggaacagaa ttagtaattt cagatgcaca
     1441 taagggtctt gtgtctgcga taagaaaatc atttactaac gtctcatgac aaagatgtca
     1501 agttcatttc ttaagaaata tttttacaac tatacctaaa aaaaattcta aatcatttag
     1561 agaagcggtg aaaggaatct ttaaatttac cgatataaat ttggcacgtg aagcaaagaa
     1621 tcgtttaatc catgattata ttgatcagcc aaaatattca aaagcttgtg cgtctttaga
     1681 tgatggtttt gaagatgcat ttcaatacac tgtccaaggt aattctcata accgcttaaa
     1741 atcaacaaat ctcatagaac gtttgaatca agaagttcga cgtagagaaa aaatcattag
     1801 aatttttcct aaccagactt ctgcgaatcg gttaattggg gccgttttaa tggatcttca
     1861 cgatgagtga atctattctt caagaaaata tatcaatttt gataaataag tcgacaaaac
     1921 gacaccatta atttggtgtc gtttttttta ttattatgat atcgataaag tccgtataat
     1981 tgtgtaaaag aattcaaaaa agaaaacagt taccaagaca attggtaact gttatctaga
     2041 ttacttatat aactcatcca tagaatctgt tgagttacga gccacagcgt gttcatataa
     2101 cttcactttg ttgtaatctt tgtcatgtga taagatttca atacggtgat caacaaagtg
     2161 tgcatctggt agtttaaccg ctttttgttt aaccttatag gtagttcgaa agtcacatct
     2221 atagtgagaa ccacccttaa gtaatagttt cattttaaca tcacctttta acacaccatc
     2281 acgaacatac atcttctcag ttgaaacctc tcatccaaca gtacgttttt gcattacagg
     2341 accgtttgga ggaaagtttg tacctttgaa atggatctta ttgatgaaag aatcttcttc
     2401 cattgtgata tcgttagtag cattacagat accaccatct tcataagtca ttgatcgttc
     2461 ccaagaataa ccttcaggaa atgattgttt gaagtaatca gggatgtctt ctggatattt
     2521 tgtaaacaca cgatttccat agtgaaaagc ggtagttaag atatcataag caaatggtaa
     2581 aggagcaccc tccttaactt ctaaatcaat tgtttgaatt ccttcaaacg gtttaccaga
     2641 cccttcaccc tcgattacga atgcatgacc gtttacatta ccttccattc ttaatttgat
     2701 tttcatgtca ggcttgataa cagacatgat tgtttcttca ccttttgaaa ccatgcatgc
     2761 attttttaat tgcttatata gcgtcctgac ttttttgttg tagtgaccca aacccgttct
     2821 tgtgatctga taaccttgtt tagttaacag ttcacttagt tcagctaaag aagctgaagg
     2881 atggttaagt ttagtgtaac aatagctttt aaacaatggc ttttgttcgt gaaaaacttg
     2941 atcattaacg atcatttgaa tcatcggaat cagtttatta ttcagatcga tcgttttagt
     3001 tagattgaca atatcaaggt tattagatag ttggactttt cttaccaatt tacgtttaag
     3061 attactatct tcatacctaa acatacaact aaaagcgttg atgtaagcta aaaaatcaat
     3121 gatctcttgg gtctttttta gatacaaaat atacttattt ttacgcgtaa ttagtttgaa
     3181 attactaaac ccattttgca ccaacaagtc gtgggttaat agtgctttat gttcataatt
     3241 gaagatcaat tctaaatggt gatctttagc actaaacttt gatagatttc ctacacttaa
     3301 aaacaaccca ccaaaaaaag ccctaagctg ttgttcttct agttcgtgat tatctaaact
     3361 taataagctt ttatctaatt taaaaattag ttcatactca tgctttttta gttggttaat
     3421 ccgatgggtg tgtctaatct cgttttttaa ttgttgatta agtaagatta agatcttttt
     3481 taaaaagatg atcgtttttg ggtgttggga agtataactt tgataagact gatcaaccag
     3541 ttgcaactta tcaaagatca ttccatttaa aaaatactta gcattcttct catctaagga
     3601 ttgatcacag atctcacttt taacctcttg actaaaggtg accatctatt tgtcctcctc
     3661 atgttaatta taacataagg gccctgaatt cctgaacaat cagttaagta attttactta
     3721 atgatatgtt ataatatttc agttagaaaa atttaaggag aaataacgga tccatgaaga
     3781 ttattaacat cggtgtactt gctcacgttg atgctggcaa gactactcta actgaatctt
     3841 tattatataa ctcaggtgca attacagaat tagggtctgt agacaaaggt accacacgca
     3901 cagataatac tttattagag cgtcaaagag gtattactat tcaaacgggt atcacttcat
     3961 ttcaatgaga aaatacgaaa gttaatatca ttgacactcc cgggcatatg gatttccttg
     4021 ctgaagtata cagatcatta tctgtattag atggagctat actattgatt tcagctaaag
     4081 atggtgttca agcacagact cgcatcttat ttcacgcatt aagaaagatg gggattccta
     4141 caattttctt catcaacaaa atagatcaaa acgggattga cttatcaact gtctatcaag
     4201 atattaaaga aaagttatca gcggaaattg taattaaaca aaaagttgaa ttgtatccaa
     4261 atgtttgtgt aacgaatttt actgaatctg aacaatggga tacagttatc gagggtaacg
     4321 atgatctatt agagaaatac atgtctggta aatcattaga ggctttggaa ctagaacaag
     4381 aagaatctat tcgtttccag aattgttcac tttttccatt atatcatggc tcagccaagt
     4441 ccaatattgg aatcgacaac ttgattgaag tcattactaa caaattctat tcttcaactc
     4501 atcgtggtcc ttcagaacta tgtggtaatg tttttaaaat agaatatacg aaaaagagac
     4561 aaagattagc ttatattcga ctttattctg gtgttctaca cctaagagat tcagtccgag
     4621 tttctgagaa agaaaaaatt aaagttacgg agatgtacac gtcaatcaat ggtgagctat
     4681 gtaaaattga tcgtgcttat tcaggtgaaa ttgttatttt acaaaatgag tttttaaagt
     4741 taaattctgt attaggggat accaaattat taccacaaag aaaaaaaata gaaaatccac
     4801 atccacttct acaaactacc gttgaaccat caaaaccaga acaaagagag atgttattgg
     4861 atgcgttatt agaaatttca gactcagacc ctctactacg atactatgta gattcaacca
     4921 cacacgaaat tatcctatct tttctaggta aagttcaaat ggaagtaatt tcagctttat
     4981 tacaagaaaa ataccatgtt gaaatcgaaa tcactgaacc aactgttatt tatatggaaa
     5041 gacctttaaa aaatgcagaa tatactatcc atattgaagt tcctccaaac ccattttgag
     5101 catcgattgg tctttctgtt tcacctctac cattaggatc aggtatgcaa tatgagtcat
     5161 ctgtgtcatt aggttattta aatcaatcat ttcaaaatgc tgttatggaa ggcatcagat
     5221 atgggtgtga acagggtctt tatggttgga atgttactga ttgtaaaatc tgcttcaaat
     5281 acgggttata ttattcgccg gtatctactc cagctgattt tagaatgtta gctcctatcg
     5341 tgttggaaca agttcttaag aaagcaggta ctgaattact agaaccatac ttatctttca
     5401 agatctacgc accacaagaa tatttatcac gtgcttataa cgatgcacca aaatactgtg
     5461 ccaatattgt tgatactcaa ttgaaaaaca atgaagtaat cctatcaggt gaaatcccgg
     5521 caagatgtat tcaagaatat cgatctgatt taacattttt tacaaacgga cggtctgttt
     5581 gtttaaccga gttaaagggt tatcatgtaa ctactggtga acctgtatgc caaccgagga
     5641 gaccaaattc acgtatcgat aaagttcgtt acatgttcaa taaaattact taactgcagt
     5701 attatgttat aattattcag tattaaactg aaaggaggat actcgagagt accatggaca
     5761 tctgcagaaa atcttgttag ggaataacaa gattttttta tttatttact agtataactt
     5821 cgtatagcat acattatacg aataacgact agtttttaca caggagtctg gacttgactg
     5881 cggccgccac cgcggtggag ctccagcttt tgttcccttt agtgagggtt aattgcgcgc
     5941 ttggcgtaat catggtcata gctgtttcct gtgtgaaatt gttatccgct cacaattcca
     6001 cacaacatac gagccggaag cataaagtgt aaagcctggg gtgcctaatg agtgagctaa
     6061 ctcacattaa ttgcgttgcg ctcactgccc gctttccagt cgggaaacct gtcgtgccag
     6121 ctgcattaat gaatcggcca acgcgcgggg agaggcggtt tgcgtattgg gcgctcttcc
     6181 gcttcctcgc tcactgactc gctgcgctcg gtcgttcggc tgcggcgagc ggtatcagct
     6241 cactcaaagg cggtaatacg gttatccaca gaatcagggg ataacgcagg aaagaacatg
     6301 tgagcaaaag gccagcaaaa ggccaggaac cgtaaaaagg ccgcgttgct ggcgtttttc
     6361 cataggctcc gcccccctga cgagcatcac aaaaatcgac gctcaagtca gaggtggcga
     6421 aacccgacag gactataaag ataccaggcg tttccccctg gaagctccct cgtgcgctct
     6481 cctgttccga ccctgccgct taccggatac ctgtccgcct ttctcccttc gggaagcgtg
     6541 gcgctttctc atagctcacg ctgtaggtat ctcagttcgg tgtaggtcgt tcgctccaag
     6601 ctgggctgtg tgcacgaacc ccccgttcag cccgaccgct gcgccttatc cggtaactat
     6661 cgtcttgagt ccaacccggt aagacacgac ttatcgccac tggcagcagc cactggtaac
     6721 aggattagca gagcgaggta tgtaggcggt gctacagagt tcttgaagtg gtggcctaac
     6781 tacggctaca ctagaaggac agtatttggt atctgcgctc tgctgaagcc agttaccttc
     6841 ggaaaaagag ttggtagctc ttgatccggc aaacaaacca ccgctggtag cggtggtttt
     6901 tttgtttgca agcagcagat tacgcgcaga aaaaaaggat ctcaagaaga tcctttgatc
     6961 ttttctacgg ggtctgacgc tcagtggaac gaaaactcac gttaagggat tttggtcatg
     7021 agattatcaa aaaggatctt cacctagatc cttttaaatt aaaaatgaag ttttaaatca
     7081 atctaaagta tatatgagta aacttggtct gacagttacc aatgcttaat cagtgaggca
     7141 cctatctcag cgatctgtct atttcgttca tccatagttg cctgactccc cgtcgtgtag
     7201 ataactacga tacgggaggg cttaccatct ggccccagtg ctgcaatgat accgcgagac
     7261 ccacgctcac cggctccaga tttatcagca ataaaccagc cagccggaag ggccgagcgc
     7321 agaagtggtc ctgcaacttt atccgcctcc atccagtcta ttaattgttg ccgggaagct
     7381 agagtaagta gttcgccagt taatagtttg cgcaacgttg ttgccattgc tacaggcatc
     7441 gtggtgtcac gctcgtcgtt tggtatggct tcattcagct ccggttccca acgatcaagg
     7501 cgagttacat gatcccccat gttgtgcaaa aaagcggtta gctccttcgg tcctccgatc
     7561 gttgtcagaa gtaagttggc cgcagtgtta tcactcatgg ttatggcagc actgcataat
     7621 tctcttactg tcatgccatc cgtaagatgc ttttctgtga ctggtgagta ctcaaccaag
     7681 tcattctgag aatagtgtat gcggcgaccg agttgctctt gcccggcgtc aatacgggat
     7741 aataccgcgc cacatagcag aactttaaaa gtgctcatca ttggaaaacg ttcttcgggg
     7801 cgaaaactct caaggatctt accgctgttg agatccagtt cgatgtaacc cactcgtgca
     7861 cccaactgat cttcagcatc ttttactttc accagcgttt ctgggtgagc aaaaacagga
     7921 aggcaaaatg ccgcaaaaaa gggaataagg gcgacacgga aatgttgaat actcatactc
     7981 ttcctttttc aatattattg aagcatttat cagggttatt gtctcatgag cggatacata
     8041 tttgaatgta tttagaaaaa taaacaaata ggggttccgc gcacatttcc ccgaaaagtg
     8101 c
//
